>Addgene plasmid #189621 | pTP-PCR C4 | depositor full sequence | sequence record 367061 | pTP-PCR C4 sequence 57557 bps
CTAAATAAAAGATATGATGTTAAAGAAAATAAGCATAGATATACCAAAGATTTGATTTAATCAATAAATT
ATATAAACTTTTTAAGTTATGAATTTATCATAATTCAAAATGAATGGTTGCGTTATAAAAATCGTTTATC
TATTAATCTATAAAAAATTTAAGAAAGGGTAATTAGTATTCTTTTTTACTTATTTTGTTAGATGAAAAAG
CTTCAAATACCACATAAAAAAAGAATAATGAAGAGATAGCAGAAACGTAAGAACCTCAAGATGCAATTTT
ATTAAACGTAAAATATGCGTCAGGATAATCAGGGATTCGTCTTGGCATACCTGCAACACCCAAAAAATGC
ATTGGGAAAAAGGTTAAATTTACCCCAACGAAAAAACTCCAAAAATGAATTTTTCCTAGTATTTCTGAAT
ATCTAACTCCAGTGATTTTTTCAAACCAAAAATAGATACCCCCTAGCATAGAAAATACTGCACCCATCGA
CAACAGTGGCCTAATTTACCAATCTCGTTGCTTATCAATAAATCGACCCCGAACCGTACGTGCAAGTTTC
CCTGCATACGGCTCTCACTCATGTTAAAATTGGACAGAAGTTTTATTTGACTCGTTTGCCATCGTATACG
CCCTGATGTATTTTTATATGACATTTTTTGCAAACAGGAACTTGTTTTCGATTCATTCTAGACATCATAC
TGGATAAGTAGTCTTTACGCTTAGTTTTACTAAATTTTCGAACGTGATGAATTTCAATATCCTGATTACT
GCCACATAATACACAAGGGCCTTTAAGATCTTTACGACCTCTTTGTACTCGACGATCATACTGGTCAATA
TATGCTTCTAATGAAGAATAGTCTAATATAGGAGCTATAGTAAACTTTTTCGGACGACGATAATCGACCG
TAGGGTAACTAATAATAATTTTACCCGATTCATCTTTAATATTAAGATTCTTGCCGTATTTGTTAAATAC
CCTCCGTAGAGTAGTAAGTTTCATCTTAGAGGCAATGGTAAGGGCACAAGAGTATTTTAAGATATAATGT
ACTCTAGCAGCGACTCTACCGTAATTATTAGCTAACTTGTAGTATTGAAGAATACCTCTTTCCACCGTTT
TATAATGTTCTATCATATCATACAACGTATGATTTATAAATCTTCCATTTCTGGTAGGTGAACCGTCTTT
CTTGGTGTAACCTCGTTCATTCAACTTTTTTACAATTTGATCGGTAGGACCGTCTAAAACAGTATTAGTG
GTTCTACGAGAAAGTTGACCTTTGAGATTATGAGCTATTTTCATTTTAGAAAGCTTAGTTTTGTATACAC
GATAACCTAAAAATGTTGCGGAATCTAACTGACTATGAGTTATCTTGGTCTTTTCGATGTTTAAGGTAAG
TTTTAGTTGTTCGAACAAAAACGTTTTGCACTCATCAACTATTTGCTTACAATAAACTTTTGGACCATTT
AAACCCATGATGAAATCGTCCGCATAACGAACATAGTGAAGTCTAATAAAATTTCGATCATGTGCATACA
AACTAGGGATAGAGTGATCAGTAACTTTTCCGGAACGTATCATTTTTGTATAAACAGGGTTGGCTTTCCT
TCTTTTACCTTTAGTATATTTAGGTATAAGATCTCTTTCAACCCATTTGTCAAAAGGAGTCATATAAATG
TTCGCTAGAACAGGAGATAAAACTCCTCCTTGGCTTGTCCCAATGCGCATTTTAACTATTTTATCTGGGG
ACTCACCATAACCCACTCTAAGGTATTTGTAGATTAAGTCTATAAAAGCTTGGTCATCTATCTTGGTTTT
CAGTAAATTGACCAATACCTGATGATTCAAGCTTGGGAATTGTTGATCAATATCCCCTTCAATAAGCCAA
TTATCGTGGGCAAATTCCATTTTAATTTGGTTTAAAGCAGTATGACAGCCTCTACCGGATACCCAACCAT
GAGAGTTTTTGCTAAAATCACCTTCGAAAACCAGCATTAATAAAAAACGCATGGCTTCTTGGACAATCTT
ATCTCTCGGAGAAGGAATAGTTAAAGGTCTCTTCCCCCCATCAGACTTAGAAATGTAAGTTCTTCTAGAA
GGAGAAAATTGGAATATTCCGTTCCGCATGGTATTTGCAGTTTCCTCTAACCAAGATAGAGCGATTCCAT
CTAAGGTTTCTTTACTCAAAGCAAAAGTTAAACTTCCACTATTAGAGCGGATTCTAGCCCAAGCGGCAAT
TAGAAAATTTGGATCAGACATGATACTACTCAAATTGACACATTTTTTGTTACTGATAATATAAGATCTC
AATAAGTCCAACTGATTTGATTCGTATACACCCGAAAGCGTATCTTTGTCAAACCTAACATAACTAGGTT
CCTTCCTGCAAGATTGCGCAGTACTATGGACCCTCCGTAACCCCCATTCTTTCGAATTTCGGGTCATCGC
GAATTCCGTTCGTTTTCGTCGCAAAACTAACTTAGGGCTCCCCTTTCTAAAACTGCTACTTGCAGCCGGC
TTGTTGAACTTGCTTGATGAAAGAAAGACTACGTAATTTCTAACACTCAATCGTTTAATAGGGACTTCAG
ACCCTGCCAGAAAGTTGTAACTGGGATTCGTAAACCTACCCATATTAGTTAATAGCTTGGCACTCACTCT
TTCAGAGCGCCTTCTGATGCATGCTATGGTCCCTTGCGAGGTTAGCCCTCTCAGGTAAGCATCATGCTTT
ATCACAAATCGTTTAATCAATATATTCATTAATTAACGAATAAGCAAGTAATGTGAGTCTTGATCAAAGT
CAAGACAGGCGAAAACGACGTTAGACGCCGCACCGTAATGAAAATGTGCTACCACATAATAGGTATCATG
TAAAGCTATATCAATACCAGAATTAGCAAGAACAACTCCTGTAACGCCACCTACGGTGAATAAAAATATG
AAACCAATTGCAAAAAGACCTGGGGTCCGTAGATCAATAGAACCACCTCATAATGTAGCAAGTCAACTAA
ATATTTTAATTCCTGTTGGAATAGCAATAATCATAGTTGCTGCTGTAAAGTAAGCTCTGGTATCTATATC
CAAACCTACAGTAAACATATGGTGAGCCCATACGATAAAACCTAAAACACCGATAGAAAACATAGCGTAA
ACCATACCAAGGTAACCAAAAATAGGTTTTTTTGCGGTACTAACTACAATGTGGCTTATAATACCAAATC
CAGGTAAAATAAGTATATAAACTTCAGGGTGACCAAAAAATCAAAAAAGATGTTGAAATAACACAGGATC
ACCTCCTCCTGCAGGATCAAAAAATGTGGTATTGAAATTTCTATCTGTTAATAGCATAGTAATTGCACCA
GCTAATACAGGTAACGATAACAATAATAAAAATGCTGTAATTAAAACTGACCATACAAATAAAGGAAGAT
TATGAAAAGATAAACTTTTTACTCGCATATTGAAAATAGTACAAATAAAGTTGATAGCACCTAAAATAGA
AGAAGCGCCAGATAAATGTAAACTAAAAATAGCCAAATCTACAGAACCGCCAGAGTGAGCTGTTGCACTG
GACAACGGCGGGTATACAGTTCAACCAGTACCAACTCCAGCTTCGGTTAACATTGATGCAAATAATAATA
ATAATGATGGAGGTAATAACCAAAAACTGATATTATTCATTCTTGGGAAAGCCATATCAGGTGCACCAAT
CATTAAAGGAACAAACCAATTACCGAATCCTCCAATCAGAGTTGGCATTACCATGAAAAAAATCATTAAT
ATAGCATGACCCGTAACAATAACGTTATATAGATGATGATTATACTCTAAAAAACTACCGTTAGGCTGTG
CTAGTGTTATTCGAATATATAAAGATAAAGCAGTACCAGCAACTCCTGAAATTGCTCCAAAAATTAAATA
TAAAGTTCCAATATCTTTGTGGTTAGTTGAAAAAAGCCAACGAGTTACAAATTTATAAATAGGATTTAAT
TGCGGACTATAGGTTGCCATTAGTATTTTATTGATTTTTAGAAGGTTTTTCGTTTAGTAAAAAAAAACTT
AATATTAAAAACAAAACAAAAATTTTAAAATCAATAAAGTCTCCTAAGAAAACTCAAAACTGTCTTACAC
CTAAAATTAAGGTAAGACCTGTTAGAATTAAAAAAGTATAATGATATAAATAACCTGTCTGAAGTTTAGA
AATATATAAGGCTTTTTTTGTTATTGCCGAAGACAATCCCATTGGTCCAAAAATTTCTATGATTCCTCTG
TCAATAGTCTTGTAAGTAACGGTATAACTAATAGTAAAAAAAAACTGACTAACATATTCATTATAGACTT
TATCAAAAAATCACTTTTTATTGAAAAAATTATAAATTTTTTTTCCTATTGTAGATAGCTTTAATTTGAC
TAATATTTTACTACCAAATAAATAAAGTAAAAATGAAGATGTTACTCCTAAGATACTTAAAGCAACTGGT
AGTATCTTATAAAAATGAGTAATAAACTCAGAATCTATTCTATTCATATTTTCGATACTAGTGAAAATAG
CGTTTCCTCAAAAATCACTACCAAAGCCTATAATCATATCTTTTGCATAAAATCCTATCAATACACTTGG
AATAACTAAAAAAAATAAAGAAGCGGATATTTGATAAGAAGAATCATATGCTGCACAAATGACTGATTTG
TAACCATTTGGTTTAGATAGAAAAGTTAAATAAATTAATCGAGTTGAATAAAAGGCTGTCAAAAAAGCAC
CTAAAGTACCTAAAATGTAACTGAAATGGCCTTCTAACGTATATTTACCATATGCTACTTCAAGAATGAC
GTCTTTTGAATAAAACCCAGTTAAGAAAGGGAAACCTATAAGAGCCAAAGAGCCTATCACCATCATAGAA
TACGTAAATGGTACTAATTTTTTTAACCCTCCCATTTTACGCATATCTTGCTCATCTGCAACTGCATGAA
TAATTGATCCAGCACCTAAAAACAGTAAAGCTTTAAAAAAAGCGTGATTAACTAAATGGAAAACTCCAAC
CGAGTAGTTGGACAGACCACAGGCAAACACCATGTAACCCAACTGACTACACGTTGAATACGCAATTACC
CGTTTTAAATCGTTTTGTAATAAGCCAACAGTAGCCGCAAAAAACGCAGTACAAGCGCCTACTATTGTAA
CTAAGCTAAGTATACTAGATGTATATTCAAATAAAGGAGAGGTACGGGCAATTAAAAATACTCCCGCAGT
TACCATTGTTGCTGCGTGAATTAAGGCGGAAACAGGGGTAGGACCTTCCATTGCGTCAGGTAACCAAGTA
TGCAGTCCCAATTGCGCAGATTTACCTACAGCCCCGATAAACAAAAAGAAACATATAAGAGAAATTAAAT
CAAAATCAAAATTTAAAAAATGAAACACTTTATTAGTAAAAATCGGGGTTAAAGCAAAAACTGTGGCATA
ATCCACAGCCTTATATTCTACAAAAATAATTAAAATCCCAATAACAAGTCCAAAATCACCAATTCTATTT
AAAATCATTGCTTTTATTGCTGCTTTATTCGCTTGAATTCGTGTAAACCAAAAATTAATAAGCAAATATG
AACAAAGACCTACACCTTCTCAACCTACAAACATTTGTATGAAATTATCGGCAGTAACTAAAATCAGCAT
AAAGAATGTGAAAAGAGATAAATAAGACATAAACCGAGGAAGGTGAGGGTCATAAGCCATATATTCAGTA
GAATATAAATGTACTATGGAGGAAACAAAAGTTACGACACAACACATAACAACGGTTAAAGAGTCAAATA
AAAATCCTCAATCTACATTTAGCATTTCAGAATTAATTCAAGGAGCGAGTTTTATATACACACAACAATC
TAACAAAGCTACTTCATAAAAAGCGAAAAGAGATAAACAAAACGTGACCATTAAACAAATTACTGTCACA
AAAGATGATCCAAAAGGGCCAAGAATCCGGCCGAATAATCCAGCACAAATCGAGCCTATCAACGGTAAAA
AAATTAATAATAAATACATAAAAACAGTTCAAATAATTAATCTGAACTGCTCGAGCAACAGGGTACAACC
AATGATTTATAACCTTACTTTGGGGAACCTTATTATGCTAATGATTGATGCACTTGATGCAATTTTTCCG
AGAATAAATAATATTAGTCTTTGTATTTCTCTTATCAAGCTATACAAGCTTAATCGATACTAGCTTGATT
GGGATATCTCGCTCGTGCTTGTCGCGTGCTATGTCTTTTAGGGTACTTGAACCTACGTTCGTACTTGTAT
AATATGATCATCGTCGTCATCGTATTATCGTTTTTCATCCGTCCAGCGCAAAATGCATTAGCAGCTAGTC
CTAGCGTGCGGAGCTACCTGGACAGGTGCATGACGGATGCGTGTCCTTCAGTGACTTTCTAATTAACAGT
AACTTCTTTACTTATGTTTCAGTTTGTAAGAAGCGGGATTCGCTCGTCGGTTGACATCTGATTGGACTGC
GTCGGCACATGAAAACTACATTGTGAAATCTGCTAAAACTCCGGGTATCTCTGACACAAAACGATTCGCG
TCTCAATTTCAACATTACGGTCAAGGCTAACGTATCTTTCTCGGTCAACTTCAGATTATGCCGATTAAAT
TGTCGTAGCTTTCAAGGCGTTTTGAGTACTGCGGCAGTTGTTGAACCTGCAAGGAGAAGATCTCGACAAC
AGAATAAAGCGAAAAATGGGTCTCATGCACTAACACTCAGGCCTCCCTCATAATCTCTGTTTGAGTTTAC
CAACAACACATATATACATTTCGACAAAATGACCACTCTTGACGACACGGCTTACCGGTACCGCACCAGT
GTCCCGGGGGACGCCGAGGCCATCGAGGCACTGGATGGGTCCTTCACCACCGACACCGTCTTCCGCGTCA
CCGCCACCGGGGACGGCTTCACCCTGCGGGAGGTGCTGGTGGACCCGCCCCTGACCAAGGTGTTCCCCGA
CGACGAATCGGACGACGAATCGGACGACGGGGAGGACGGCGACCCGGACTCCCGGACGTTCGTCGCGTAC
GGGGACGACGGCGACCTGGCGGGCTTCGTGGTCGTCTCGTACTCCGGCTGGAACCGCCGGCTGACCGTCG
AGGACATCGAGGTCGCCCCGGAGCACCGGGGGCACGGGGTCGGGCGCGCGTTGATGGGGCTCGCGACGGA
GTTCGCCCGCGAGCGGGGCGCCGGGCACCTCTGGCTGGAGGTCACCAACGTCAACGCACCGGCGATCCAC
GCGTACCGGCGGATGGGGTTCACCCTCTGCGGCCTGGACACCGCCCTGTACGACGGCACCGCCTCGGACG
GCGAGCAGGCGCTCTACATGAGCATGCCCTGCCCCTGATTTTGTTACATTTACTGACTTCAAGGAGTCGA
GGAATCGATACTGCCGTCGTTTCCAGGATCCGAGGTTTCATAAACTCTGTTAACGTTATAGAAACAGACT
TACCTCTCCTACGCCATTCACGTAATATTCGCAATATGCTATTCTTCCTCTGAAGACCAGGTTTATGTGC
TGCCTGAAACTATTTCAATAAGTCAGCTGCACTTGCACAGGGTTTCACAAGGAAAGCGTGTCTTTTTTTC
CAACGTAGGCGTCGCTTTCGTCTGACTCTTACTCTTACATTCACAGCCAATACTTACAATTAGTAAAAAA
CCTGTGCTCGAGAGTGAAAACGTCCGTAACTATAACGGTCCTAAGGTAGCGAACACTCCGTTCGTGGCGT
CGCACGATCGCGACATTTGACGACGTGTGTTTTGCCTGGGCTACGTATCGGGAATGTTTGCGAAACCCCC
GAAATTGTACCGGGATGTAGGCACATCGCTGGAAGGTAGCCAGGGGGGTCCGGCGCTGATTACGAAGTGC
GGCGACCGACGAATTTGGAGCACGCCCGACGCTCAGGGGTGGATGCCGCTGGCGATTCCGCTTGAGTGGG
ATCGCTCGGCACCCGCGGGTCGGCATATGCCCGTGCCGATTGTGTCCCCACGGTGTTGGTCAGGCGGCCG
GTATCACGACACCCCCCGCCCATCGAAGCCATTCGCTCTCAGCAACGCCATGAGCATCGGGCCAAGCGAG
AATTTCCCTTGCCGCGCCTTGGCGGTCAGATCGCGCAGATAGCCGCCAGCAGAGTTGATATGCCCTGCCC
TCTCTAGAATGCAGGCCACGGCGACTCCGGCGTTTTCCGGTCCCATGACCTCGCAGGCCTCCTGATAGGC
CGAGGGGTAAACGCCAAGCATAGATCGTACCGTGACTGCAGCGATCATGAGGTCGCGCCAACTTCTCACT
GCACCGTCAGGACCGTAGTTCATGATTTCCGGGCAGGCTTTCAGTACCATTCCCAGCGGAAAGGCCCTTT
TTGCCTTGTTGGCCGGTTCAATGGCTTGGCCGTCTAACCGCTCATTCCGAGAGCAACGTTCAAGTTCAAT
AATAGATTCGGGTTTTGATTCCTGTTTGTGCCGCTCAGTTTGATCGGGATTGCCGCTCATCTCGTGTGGT
TTTATGTGCTTTTGCAACTGGTTAGCCACCTGTTCGCGCAGCGTTTCGAATGCCACTACCAAAGGGGTGA
GATCAGCGATATCGGGCGTCCTCGGTATCGCCTGGACGAGGCTTCGGAAATCTTCCTGCATAGACGTCCA
GTGGCCCGGCACTTCTACGAGCACCACGTCTATCAACTTGGCGATGTCTCTGTGGCAGAGCGTCAGTCGC
TCGCGTAGCCGCTGCAGCTCCATCCGATCAGCCTCGGCTTCGGCAGCGAGTCGCTCTATTTCGCCGGAGC
GGGCCAGCAGTGGTGCGAGCGAAAAGCCGAACGCTGTGCCGATCGCTCCATCGCGAGTCTTGCGTGCATA
GCGCTTGCCGTTCGGACTGTCCTTGCGAGCGACCAGCCCTGCATCGACGAGGGCGGCCAGATGCCTTCTG
AGCGTAGCCTCGGCCATGCCATGAGCTCTCAGTGACAGCTGAACGTTCGAGGGAAAGACGACCAGACTGG
TCTCCCCGCTTAGCGTGTTCTCCGGATAGAAGCTCAACAGCGCGTTCAGAACGGCTAGTGTCCGATCGCT
GATGCCAAGACGGCGTTTGGCAGCACAAAGCGAGCGAAACAATTTCCACTTGTCGACCGACTTGCCAGGT
TCGATGTCGCGGGAGATGAACTGGCCTGCCAACAGGGCAAGCGTCATCGACCGCCGCCCAAAGGGCGTCG
TCACACTTCCAATCTCCATTTCCTTCACCTTCGATAAGGCAAAAGAAAGCAGCTCACCAAAAACGGTGCC
AAGGACTCTTGACTGTGATTCGTGGAAATGCGATTCTCGATCTTGCTACAAATCTGAGGAAGGCTTCCAC
GGCTTGTTCGTTGGGGGCCTTTTTCTTTTGCGGGTTAGTCTCCTTGTTTCGAACTCTGCTTTTGCATGAA
CTGGTCGTGCAGGCTTTCGATCTGACCTGCAATGAAATCGACAAAGCCTGACGGCACAGACTTGTTGAAT
GTCAGCTTCGCAGCCGACTTGCCGCGTTGGATCTGGCCAAGCACGAGGCCATGAGAGATCAGATCGCTCG
TGGAAGACGCTGCAGCCCTCACATCAACCTTGGTAAGGGCTTCAAAAACCGCAGTGAAGCGTAGATCGCT
GGAAGAGGCTTGAATCTGCTCTTGCTCCAGAACCAACTGCGCCACCTTCGCGGGCTCCCGGTGAGCCGCC
CAGCGCACTTCGAACTCGATCCATCTACGCCGTCCGATTTCAGGAGCCGGACCAATCTGCATCAGGATCT
CGCGCGGCAATGCTGCCGCTATCCGGATCATTTCGGAGATATGCGACCTGCCGGTGCTCAGGGACTTGCA
GATCACGTCGCGGCGATAGCCGGCAGCCTCCTGCGATTGCGCAAAAAGGCATCGCTCGATGAAGGACAGG
TCCTTGCGGTTGCTGTTCTCTTCCCCTTGGAGAACGATCGCATCTTCGTCGCTAAGTTCCCGGGCGATTG
CCTTGAACTTGATGCCGAGGAGTTTGGCAGCGGCAAGCCGGCGCCGGCCAAATACGATCTGAAACGGCCT
TGCGGCCCCTCGAACCGGGCGGACCAAGCCAGGAGTACTCTGTCCATGCTCGCGCATCGACTCGAGCAAA
TCCGCAATACCGGCTTCGCTGTAGCCGGAATCAAAGCGATCCCGGATGGCCGATTCCATGATCTCGTCTG
GATCGATCTCGACGATCTGGCCACCATCCTTGAGAAGGCGTTCGGCAAGTTCGCTGCGTTCCTGCATCTG
ACGGACGCCGGCTGCAACTTTGAGAAGATGTGGCGATGTCGACCGCTGCATCCCGCCCTTCTCTGCAGAA
TTTTCCAGCTGTCCGAGGACATTGGCAAAAAGGCCCTTGGAATCCTTGCGGCTCATTCTCTCCCCCATGC
CTTCCAGAAGAGGCCCTCGAGTTCAGCATTGGCAGCATTGATCGACTCGATGGCGCGGTCGTAGGTTTTC
GGCGCCGAAAATCGGGACCTCTGAACCTCGTAAAGGCTCTGCTTCCACGTCAGAGCATCGGCCACCGCGG
TCGACTTGATGACGGAGTTGAGGAGCAGATCCTCGCCGAACACCTGTCTCATCAGCGCGGACATATTCGC
TTGCGGATGATCGTTCGGCTCGAACTTTGTGATCAGGAACTTGGCGAAGTCCCATTGAGCGGCGGTGCCC
ACCTCATTCAGGATCTGCATGTACGACCCGGCAAGCTCCAAAAACTTTGCGGTCGAGTCCACATCCAGCA
TATGTGCCGGAACCGGGATGATGACTCCAGTCGCGGCGGTCAGCGACGAAAGTGTCAGGAAGTTCAGCGA
CGGAGCCGAGTCCATAAGGACGAAGTCGTAGTCATCGGCGACCTGCTCCAGAGCTTGAGAAACGCGAAGC
AAGAAACCGGTTCCTGCTGACCGCCGCATCTCGAGGGCGACGGCCGTCTCGAACTCGGTCAGTTCGAGGC
CGGCACAGATGACGTCGAAACCAACGATGTGGGTCTTGTGGATGATGGATTTCGTCGGGACGGGATCGTC
GAAACGAATGGCTGAGAAAAGTGTATCGCCGCCGCGGTAATCGAATTCGGGCAGGCTACCATGGAGCGCG
GTGAGAGATGCTTGCGGGTCGAGATCGACCGCCAGCACGCGATAGCCCTTGAGTGCCAGATAGTGACCGA
GATGGATTGTGGTAGAGGTCTTGCTGGAGCCGCCCTTGAAGTTGGTGACCGCAACGATCTGGCATTGCTC
ATTGCCTGTCCGGCGGGGGTTCATCCATTTCTTCCGGCCGTTTGCCGCAAGAGCCATACGTAGCTCAAGA
ACCTGCTCGAGCGTGTAGAAGCGCCGGCCGTTGGCGATTTCGGGCTCAGGGCCCTGTTCCTTGGCGGCAA
CCTGGCGGATATAGGCCTCGGTTACGCCCAGCAGGGTGGCAACTTCGGTAGAGGTGAACTTGCGCATTGT
GCGACGCGCGTTCGGGGGGAACTGCGCCATGCTCAAGTTGTTCAGTGCCATTTCGAGCTTACTGGAAAAA
TTCTCCATGAAAGCGAGGCTGCTTAGGTGTCGCGTCATCGAAAGAATCCCTGTGATCGTTTCCGTCACTT
AAGCAGTGAAGTGGTTAACCGCTTGCTAATCGCCACGTAACTACTCGAAAACACGCAAATTCGAAAAATT
TCCGCAACTAAGACGTACTCCGATTCGGCTATGGCCATCAATGCGCGCTGTGGATGACGCACAGAGCCGG
GGGGAAGGCGCCAGTGCATGCCGGTTCTCGACCCTCCCCGCCTCTTTTTTGGACGAAGATGTGCGCAGAC
GTCGCTGGGCGGAGACGCAATAGTGGTTCACTGCGGAAATGGTTGGCCGTTGCTTTCAATGGAGATCTGC
CGAACTCTTCGCAGAGTTCCCCGCGGGGAACTCTCGAAGCGACGACGCTGGCGCGCAGTACCGACTGCTC
GCCAAGGCGAGACATATGTGCCGTATTGGGAACAGCTCGGCATCTCGGTGCTCGCCTGCGCTCCGGCCTG
CCTCAATCTCGTTGGCCATGACCGAGCAACGACTGCACCGGATGGTTCAGTTACGCTAGGGATAACAGGG
TAATATAGTCGAGCTGGTTGCCCTCGCCGCTGGGCTGGCGGCCGTCTATGGCCCTGCAAACGCGCCAGAA
ACGCCGTCGAAGCCGTGTGCGAGACACCGCGGCCGGCCGCCGGCGTTGTGGATACCTCGCGGAAAACTTG
GCCCTCACTGACAGATGAGGGGCGGACGTTGACACTTGAGGGGCCGACTCACCCGGCGCGGCGTTGACAG
ATGAGGGGCAGGCTCGATTTCGGCCGGCGACGTGGAGCTGGCCAGCCTCGCAAATCGGCGAAAACGCCTG
ATTTTACGCGAGTTTCCCACAGATGATGTGGACAAGCCTGGGGATAAGTGCCCTGCGGTATTGACACTTG
AGGGGCGCGACTACTGACAGATGAGGGGCGCGATCCTTGACACTTGAGGGGCAGAGTGCTGACAGATGAG
GGGCGCACCTATTGACATTTGAGGGGCTGTCCACAGGCAGAAAATCCAGCATTTGCAAGGGTTTCCGCCC
GTTTTTCGGCCACCGCTAACCTGTCTTTTAACCTGCTTTTAAACCAATATTTATAAACCTTGTTTTTAAC
CAGGGCTGCGCCCTGTGCGCGTGACCGCGCACGCCGAAGGGGGGTGCCCCCCCTTCTCGAACCCTCCCGG
TCGAGTGAGCGAGGAAGCACCAGGGAACAGCACTTATATATTCTGCTTACACACGATGCCTGAAAAAACT
TCCCTTGGGGTTATCCACTTATCCACGGGGATATTTTTATAATTATTTTTTTTATAGTTTTTAGATCTTC
TTTTTTAGAGCGCCTTGTAGGCCTTTATCCATGCTGGTTCTAGAGAAGGTGTTGTGACAAATTGCCCTTT
CAGTGTGACAAATCACCCTCAAATGACAGTCCTGTCTGTGACAAATTGCCCTTAACCCTGTGACAAATTG
CCCTCAGAAGAAGCTGTTTTTTCACAAAGTTATCCCTGCTTATTGACTCTTTTTTATTTAGTGTGACAAT
CTAAAAACTTGTCACACTTCACATGGATCTGTCATGGCGGAAACAGCGGTTATCAATCACAAGAAACGTA
AAAATAGCCCGCGAATCGTCCAGTCAAACGACCTCACTGAGGCGGCATATAGTCTCTCCCGGGATCAAAA
ACGTATGCTGTATCTGTTCGTTGACCAGATCAGAAAATCTGATGGCACCCTACAGGAACATGACGGTATC
TGCGAGATCCATGTTGCTAAATATGCTGAAATATTCGGATTGACCTCTGCGGAAGCCAGTAAGGATATAC
GGCAGGCATTGAAGAGTTTCGCGGGGAAGGAAGTGGTTTTTTATCGCCCTGAAGAGGATGCCGGCGATGA
AAAAGGCTATGAATCTTTTCCTTGGTTTATCAAACGTGCGCACAGTCCATCCAGAGGGCTTTACAGTGTA
CATATCAACCCATATCTCATTCCCTTCTTTATCGGGTTACAGAACCGGTTTACGCAGTTTCGGCTTAGTG
AAACAAAAGAAATCACCAATCCGTATGCCATGCGTTTATACGAATCCCTGTGTCAGTATCGTAAGCCGGA
TGGCTCAGGCATCGTCTCTCTGAAAATCGACTGGATCATAGAGCGTTACCAGCTGCCTCAAAGTTACCAG
CGTATGCCTGACTTCCGCCGCCGCTTCCTGCAGGTCTGTGTTAATGAGATCAACAGCAGAACTCCAATGC
GCCTCTCATACATTGAGAAAAAGAAAGGCCGCCAGACGACTCATATCGTATTTTCCTTCCGCGATATCAC
TTCCATGACGACAGGATAGTCTGAGGGTTATCTGTCACAGATTTGAGGGTGGTTCGTCACATTTGTTCTG
ACCTACTGAGGGTAATTTGTCACAGTTTTGCTGTTTCCTTCAGCCTGCATGGATTTTCTCATACTTTTTG
AACTGTAATTTTTAAGGAAGCCAAATTTGAGGGCAGTTTGTCACAGTTGATTTCCTTCTCTTTCCCTTCG
TCATGTGACCTGATATCGGGGGTTAGTTCGTCATCATTGATGAGGGTTGATTATCACAGTTTATTACTCT
GAATTGGCTATCCGCGTGTGTACCTCTACCTGGAGTTTTTCCCACGGTGGATATTTCTTCTTGCGCTGAG
CGTAAGAGCTATCTGACAGAACAGTTCTTCTTTGCTTCCTCGCCAGTTCGCTCGCTATGCTCGGTTACAC
GGCTGCGGCGAGCATCACGTGCTATAAAAATAATTATAATTTAAATTTTTTAATATAAATATATAAATTA
AAAATAGAAAGTAAAAAAAGAAATTAAAGAAAAAATAGTTTTTGTTTTCCGAAGATGTAAAAGACTCTAG
GGGGATCGCCAACAAATACTACCTTTTACCTTGCTCTTCCTGCTCTCAGGTATTAATGCCGAATTGTTTC
ATCTTGTCTGTGTAGAAGACCACACACGAAAATCCTGTGATTTTACATTTTACTTATCGTTAATCGAATG
TATATCTATTTAATCTGCTTTTCTTGTCTAATAAATATATATGTAAAGTACGCTTTTTGTTGAAATTTTT
TAAACCTTTGTTTATTTTTTTTTCTTCATTCCGTAACTCTTCTACCTTCTTTATTTACTTTCTAAAATCC
AAATACAAAACATAAAAATAAATAAACACAGAGTAAATTCCCAAATTATTCCATCATTAAAAGATACGAG
GCGCGTGTAAGTTACAGGCAAGCGATCCTAGTACACTCTATATTTTTTTATGCCTCGGTAATGATTTTCA
TTTTTTTTTTCCACCTAGCGGATGACTCTTTTTTTTTCTTAGCGATTGGCATTATCACATAATGAATTAT
ACATTATATAAAGTAATGTGATTTCTTCGAAGAATATACTAAAAAATGAGCAGGCAAGATAAACGAAGGC
AAAGATGACAGAGCAGAAAGCCCTAGTAAAGCGTATTACAAATGAAACCAAGATTCAGATTGCGATCTCT
TTAAAGGGTGGTCCCCTAGCGATAGAGCACTCGATCTTCCCAGAAAAAGAGGCAGAAGCAGTAGCAGAAC
AGGCCACACAATCGCAAGTGATTAACGTCCACACAGGTATAGGGTTTCTGGACCATATGATACATGCTCT
GGCCAAGCATTCCGGCTGGTCGCTAATCGTTGAGTGCATTGGTGACTTACACATAGACGACCATCACACC
ACTGAAGACTGCGGGATTGCTCTCGGTCAAGCTTTTAAAGAGGCCCTAGGGGCCGTGCGTGGAGTAAAAA
GGTTTGGATCAGGATTTGCGCCTTTGGATGAGGCACTTTCCAGAGCGGTGGTAGATCTTTCGAACAGGCC
GTACGCAGTTGTCGAACTTGGTTTGCAAAGGGAGAAAGTAGGAGATCTCTCTTGCGAGATGATCCCGCAT
TTTCTTGAAAGCTTTGCAGAGGCTAGCAGAATTACCCTCCACGTTGATTGTCTGCGAGGCAAGAATGATC
ATCACCGTAGTGAGAGTGCGTTCAAGGCTCTTGCGGTTGCCATAAGAGAAGCCACCTCGCCCAATGGTAC
CAACGATGTTCCCTCCACCAAAGGTGTTCTTATGTAGTTTTACACAGGAGTCTGGACTTGACGCTAGTGA
TAATAAGTGACTGAGGTATGTGCTCTTCTTATCTCCTTTTGTAGTGTTGCTCTTATTTTAAACAACTTTG
CGGTTTTTTGATGACTTTGCGATTTTGTTGTTGCTTTGCAGTAAATTGCAAGATTTAATAAAAAAACGCA
AAGCAATGATTAAAGGATGTTCAGAATGAAACTCATGGAAACACTTAACCAGTGCATAAACGCTGGTCAT
GAAATGACGAAGGCTATCGCCATTGCACAGTTTAATGATGACAGCCCGGAAGCGAGGAAAATAACCCGGC
GCTGGAGAATAGGTGAAGCAGCGGATTTAGTTGGGGTTTCTTCTCAGGCTATCAGAGATGCCGAGAAAGC
AGGGCGACTACCGCACCCGGATATGGAAATTCGAGGACGGGTTGAGCAACGTGTTGGTTATACAATTGAA
CAAATTAATCATATGCGTGATGTGTTTGGTACGCGATTGCGACGTGCTGAAGACGTATTTCCACCGGTGA
TCGGGGTTGCTGCCCATAAAGGTGGCGTTTACAAAACCTCAGTTTCTGTTCATCTTGCTCAGGATCTGGC
TCTGAAGGGGCTACGTGTTTTGCTCGTGGAAGGTAACGACCCCCAGGGAACAGCCTCAATGTATCACGGA
TGGGTACCAGATCTTCATATTCATGCAGAAGACACTCTCCTGCCTTTCTATCTTGGGGAAAAGGACGATG
TCACTTATGCAATAAAGCCCACTTGCTGGCCGGGGCTTGACATTATTCCTTCCTGTCTGGCTCTGCACCG
TATTGAAACTGAGTTAATGGGCAAATTTGATGAAGGTAAACTGCCCACCGATCCACACCTGATGCTCCGA
CTGGCCATTGAAACTGTTGCTCATGACTATGATGTCATAGTTATTGACAGCGCGCCTAACCTGGGTATCG
GCACGATTAATGTCGTATGTGCTGCTGATGTGCTGATTGTTCCCACGCCTGCTGAGTTGTTTGACTACAC
CTCCGCACTGCAGTTTTTCGATATGCTTCGTGATCTGCTCAAGAACGTTGATCTTAAAGGGTTCGAGCCT
GATGTACGTATTTTGCTTACCAAATACAGCAATAGCAATGGCTCTCAGTCCCCGTGGATGGAGGAGCAAA
TTCGGGATGCCTGGGGAAGCATGGTTCTAAAAAATGTTGTACGTGAAACGGATGAAGTTGGTAAAGGTCA
GATCCGGATGAGAACTGTTTTTGAACAGGCCATTGATCAACGCTCTTCAACTGGTGCCTGGAGAAATGCT
CTTTCTATTTGGGAACCTGTCTGCAATGAAATTTTCGATCGTCTGATTAAACCACGCTGGGAGATTAGAT
AATGAAGCGTGCGCCTGTTATTCCAAAACATACGCTCAATACTCAACCGGTTGAAGATACTTCGTTATCG
ACACCAGCTGCCCCGATGGTGGATTCGTTAATTGCGCGCGTAGGAGTAATGGCTCGCGGTAATGCCATTA
CTTTGCCTGTATGTGGTCGGGATGTGAAGTTTACTCTTGAAGTGCTCCGGGGTGATAGTGTTGAGAAGAC
CTCTCGGGTATGGTCAGGTAATGAACGTGACCAGGAGCTGCTTACTGAGGACGCACTGGATGATCTCATC
CCTTCTTTTCTACTGACTGGTCAACAGACACCGGCGTTCGGTCGAAGAGTATCTGGTGTCATAGAAATTG
CCGATGGGAGTCGCCGTCGTAAAGCTGCTGCACTTACCAAAAGTGATTATCGTGTTCTGGTTGGCGAGCT
GGATGATGAGCAGATGGATGCATTATCCAGATTGGGTAACGATTATCGCCCAACAAGTGCTTATGAACGT
GGTCAGCGTTATGCAAGCCGATTGCAGAATGAATTTGCTGGAAATATTTCTGCGCTGGCTGATGCGGAAA
ATATTTCACGTAAGATTATTACCCGCTGTATCAACACCGCCAAATTGCCTAAATCAGTTGTTGCTCTTTT
TTCTCACCCCGGTGAACTATCTGCCCGGTCAGGTGATGCACTTCAAAAAGCCTTTACAGATAAAGAGGAA
TTACTTAAGCAGCAGGCATCTAACCTTCATGAGCAGAAAAAAGCTGGGGTGATATTTGAAGCTGAAGAAG
TTATCACTCTTTTAACTTCTGTGCTTAAAACGTCATCTGCATCAAGAACTAGTTTAAGCTCACGACATCA
GTTTGCTCCTGGAGCGACAGTATTGTATAAGGGCGATAAAATGGTGCTTAACCTGGACAGGTCTCGTGTT
CCAACTGAGTGTATAGAGAAAATTGAGGCCATTCTTAAGGAACTTGAAAAGCCAGCACCCTGATGCGACC
TCGTTTTAGTCTACGTTTATCTGTCTTTACTTAATGTCCTTTGTTACAGGCCAGAAAGCATAACTGGCCT
GAATATTCTCTCTGGGCCCACTGTTCCACTTGTATCGTCGGTCTGATAATCAGACTGGGACCACGGTCCC
ACTCGTATCGTCGGTCTGATTATTAGTCTGGGACCACGGTCCCACTCGTATCGTCGGTCTGATTATTAGT
CTGGGACCACGGTCCCACTCGTATCGTCGGTCTGATAATCAGACTGGGACCACGGTCCCACTCGTATCGT
CGGTCTGATTATTAGTCTGGGACCATGGTCCCACTCGTATCGTCGGTCTGATTATTAGTCTGGGACCACG
GTCCCACTCGTATCGTCGGTCTGATTATTAGTCTGGAACCACGGTCCCACTCGTATCGTCGGTCTGATTA
TTAGTCTGGGACCACGGTCCCACTCGTATCGTCGGTCTGATTATTAGTCTGGGACCACGATCCCACTCGT
GTTGTCGGTCTGATTATCGGTCTGGGACCACGGTCCCACTTGTATTGTCGATCAGACTATCAGCGTGAGA
CTACGATTCCATCAATGCCTGTCAAGGGCAAGTATTGACATGTCGTCGTAACCTGTAGAACGGAGTAACC
TCGGTGTGCGGTTGTATGCCTGCTGTGGATTGCTGCTGTGTCCTGCTTATCCACAACATTTTGCGCACGG
TTATGTGGACAAAATACCTGGTTACCCAGGCCGTGCCGGCACGTTAACCGGGCTGCATCCGATGCAAGTG
TGTCGCTGTCGACGAGCTCGCGAGCTCGGACATGAGGTTGCCCCGTATTCAGTGTCGCTGATTTGTATTG
TCTGAAGTTGTTTTTACGTTAAGTTGATGCAGATCAATTAATACGATACCTGCGTCATAATTGATTATTT
GACGTGGTTTGATGGCCTCCACGCACGTTGTGATATGTAGATGATAATCATTATCACTTTACGGGTCCTT
TCCGGTGATCCGACAGGTTACGGGGCGGCGACCTCGCGGGTTTTCGCTATTTATGAAAATTTTCCGGTTT
AAGGCGTTTCCGTTCTTCTTCGTCATAACTTAATGTTTTTATTTAAAATACCCTCTGAAAAGAAAGGAAA
CGACAGGTGCTGAAAGCGAGCTTTTTGGCCTCTGTCGTTTCCTTTCTCTGTTTTTGTCCGTGGAATGAAC
AATGGAAGTCCGAGCTCATCGCTAATAACTTCGTATAGCATACATTATACGAAGTTATATTCGATGCGGC
CGCAAGGGGTTCGCGTCAGCGGGTGTTGGCGGGTGTCGGGGCTGGCTTAACTATGCGGCATCAGAGCAGA
TTGTACTGAGAGTGCACCATATGCGGTGTGAAATACCACACAGATGCGTAAGGAGAAAATACCGCATCAG
GCGCCATTCGCCATTCAGCTGCGCAACTGTTGGGAAGGGCGATCGGTGCGGGCCTCTTCGCTATTACGCC
AGCTGGCGAAAGGGGGATGTGCTGCAAGGCGATTAAGTTGGGTAACGCCAGGGTTTTCCCAGTCACGACG
TTGTAAAACGACGGCCAGTGAATTGTAATACGACTCACTATAGGGCGAATTCGAGCTCGGTACCCGGGGA
TCCTCTAGAGTCGACCTGCAGGCATGCAAGCTTGAGTATTCTATAGTCTCACCTAAATAGCTTGGCGTAA
TCATGGTCATAGCTGTTTCCTGTGTGAAATTGTTATCCGCTCACAATTCCACACAACATACGAGCCGGAA
GCATAAAGTGTAAAGCCTGGGGTGCCTAATGAGTGAGCTAACTCACATTAATTGCGTTGCGCTCACTGCC
CGCTTTCCAGTCGGGAAACCTGTCGTGCCAGCTGCATTAATGAATCGGCCAACGCGAACCCCTTGCGGCC
GCCCGGGCCGTCGACCAATTCTCATGTTTGACAGCTTATCATCGAATTTCTGCCATTCATCCGCTTATTA
TCACTTATTCAGGCGTAGCAACCAGGCGTTTAAGGGCACCAATAACTGCCTTAAAAAAATTACGCCCCGC
CCTGCCACTCATCGCAGTACTGTTGTAATTCATTAAGCATTCTGCCGACATGGAAGCCATCACAAACGGC
ATGATGAACCTGAATCGCCAGCGGCATCAGCACCTTGTCGCCTTGCGTATAATATTTGCCCATGGTGAAA
ACGGGGGCGAAGAAGTTGTCCATATTGGCCACGTTTAAATCAAAACTGGTGAAACTCACCCAGGGATTGG
CTGAGACGAAAAACATATTCTCAATAAACCCTTTAGGGAAATAGGCCAGGTTTTCACCGTAACACGCCAC
ATCTTGCGAATATATGTGTAGAAACTGCCGGAAATCGTCGTGGTATTCACTCCAGAGCGATGAAAACGTT
TCAGTTTGCTCATGGAAAACGGTGTAACAAGGGTGAACACTATCCCATATCACCAGCTCACCGTCTTTCA
TTGCCATACGAAATTCCGGATGAGCATTCATCAGGCGGGCAAGAATGTGAATAAAGGCCGGATAAAACTT
GTGCTTATTTTTCTTTACGGTCTTTAAAAAGGCCGTAATATCCAGCTGAACGGTCTGGTTATAGGTACAT
TGAGCAACTGACTGAAATGCCTCAAAATGTTCTTTACGATGCCATTGGGATATATCAACGGTGGTATATC
CAGTGATTTTTTTCTCCATTTTAGCTTCCTTAGCTCCTGAAAATCTCGATAACTCAAAAAATACGCCCGG
TAGTGATCTTATTTCATTATGGTGAAAGTTGGAACCTCTTACGTGCCGATCAACGTCTCATTTTCGCCAA
AAGTTGGCCCAGGGCTTCCCGGTATCAACAGGGACACCAGGATTTATTTATTCTGCGAAGTGATCTTCCG
TCACAGGTATTTATTCGCGATAAGCTCATGGAGCGGCGTAACCGTCGCACAGGAAGGACAGAGAAAGCGC
GGATCTGGGAAGTGACGGACAGAACGGTCAGGACCTGGATTGGGGAGGCGGTTGCCGCCGCTGCTGCTGA
CGGTGTGACGTTCTCTGTTCCGGTCACACCACATACGTTCCGCCATTCCTATGCGATGCACATGCTGTAT
GCCGGTATACCGCTGAAAGTTCTGCAAAGCCTGATGGGACATAAGTCCATCAGTTCAACGGAAGTCTACA
CGAAGGTTTTTGCGCTGGATGTGGCTGCCCGGCACCGGGTGCAGTTTGCGATGCCGGAGTCTGATGCGGT
TGCGATGCTGAAACAATTATCCTGAGAATAAATGCCTTGGCCTTTATATGGAAATGTGGAACTGAGTGGA
TATGCTGTTTTTGTCTGTTAAACAGAGAAGCTGGCTGTTATCCACTGAGAAGCGAACGAAACAGTCGGGA
AAATCTCCCATTATCGTAGAGATCCGCATTATTAATCTCAGGAGCCTGTGTAGCGTTTATAGGAAGTAGT
GTTCTGTCATGATGCCTGCAAGCGGTAACGAAAACGATTTGAATATGCCTTCAGGAACAATAGAAATCTT
CGTGCGGTGTTACGTTGAAGTGGAGCGGATTATGTCAGCAATGGACAGAACAACCTAATGAACACAGAAC
CATGATGTGGTCTGTCCTTTTACAGCCAGTAGTGCTCGCCGCAGTCGAGCGACAGGGCGAAGCCCGTTTA
AACGGGGTGGGCGAAGAACTCCAGCATGAGATCCCCGCGCTGGAGGATCATCCAGCCGGCGTCCCGGAAA
ACGATTCCGAAGCCCAACCTTTCATAGAAGGCGGCGGTGGAATCGAAATCTCGTGATGGCAGGTTGGGCG
TCGCTTGGTCGGTCATTTCGAACCCCAGAGTCCCGCTCAGAAGAACTCGTCAAGAAGGCGATAGAAGGCG
ATGCGCTGCGAATCGGGAGCGGCGATACCGTAAAGCACGAGGAAGCGGTCAGCCCATTCGCCGCCAAGCT
CTTCAGCAATATCACGGGTAGCCAACGCTATGTCCTGATAGCGGTCCGCCACACCCAGCCGGCCACAGTC
GATGAATCCAGAAAAGCGGCCATTTTCCACCATGATATTCGGCAAGCAGGCATCGCCATGGGTCACGACG
AGATCCTCGCCGTCGGGCATCCGCGCCTTGAGCCTGGCGAACAGTTCGGCTGGCGCGAGCCCCTGATGCT
CTTCGTCCAGATCATCCTGATCGACAAGACCGGCTTCCATCCGAGTACGTGCTCGCTCGATGCGATGTTT
CGCTTGGTGGTCGAATGGGCAGGTAGCCGGATCAAGCGTATGCAGCCGCCGCATTGCATCAGCCATGATG
GATACTTTCTCGGCAGGAGCAAGGTGAGATGACAGGAGATCCTGCCCCGGCACTTCGCCCAATAGCAGCC
AGTCCCTTCCCGCTTCAGTGACAACGTCGAGCACAGCTGCGCAAGGAACGCCCGTCGTGGCCAGCCACGA
TAGCCGCGCTGCCTCGTCTTGGAGTTCATTCAGGGCACCGGACAGGTCGGTCTTGACAAAAAGAACCGGG
CGCCCCTGCGCTGACAGCCGGAACACGGCGGCATCAGAGCAGCCGATTGTCTGTTGTGCCCAGTCATAGC
CGAATAGCCTCTCCACCCAAGCGGCCGGAGAACCTGCGTGCAATCCATCTTGTTCAATCATGCGAAACGA
TCCTCATCCTGTCTCTTGATCAGATCTTGATCCCCTGCGCCATCAGATCCTTGGCGGCAAGAAAGCCATC
CAGTTTACTTTGCAGGGCTTCCCAACCTTACCAGAGGGCGCCCCAGCTGGCAATTCCGGTTCGCTTGCTG
TCCATAAAACCGCCCAGTCTAGCTATCGCCATGTAAGCCCACTGCAAGCTACCTGCTTTCTCTTTGCGCT
TGCGTTTTCCCTTGTCCAGATAGCCCAGTAGCTGACATTCATCCGGGGTCAGCACCGTTTCTGCGGACTG
GCTTTCTACGTGTTCCGCTTCCTTTAGCAGCCCTTGCGCCCTGAGTGCTTGCGGCAGCGTGAAGCTTTAA
TTAAATCTTCCGCTGCATAACCCTGCTTCGGGGTCATTATAGCGATTTTTTCGGTATATCCATCCTTTTT
CGCACGATATACAGGATTTTGCCAAAGGGTTCGTGTAGACTTTCCTTGGTGTATCCAACGGCGTCAGCCG
GGCAGGATAGGTGAAGTAGGCCCACCCGCGAGCGGGTGTTCCTTCTTCACTGTCCCTTATTCGCACCTGG
CGGTGCTCAACGGGAATCCTGCTCTGCGAGGCTGGCCGGCTACCGCCGGCGTAACAGATGAGGGCAAGCG
GATGGCTGATGAAACCAAGCCAACCAGGAAGGGCAGCCCACCTATCAAGGTGTACTGCCTTCCAGACGAA
CGAAGAGCGATTGAGGAAAAGGCGGCGGCGGCCGGCATGAGCCTGTCGGCCTACCTGCTGGCCGTCGGCC
AGGGCTACAAAATCACGGGCGTCGTGGACTATGAGCACGTCCGCGAGCTGGCCCGCATCAATGGCGACCT
GGGCCGCCTGGGCGGCCTGCTGAAACTCTGGCTCACCGACGACCCGCGCACGGCGCGGTTCGGTGATGCC
ACGATCCTCGCCCTGCTGGCGAAGATCGAAGAGAAGCAGGACGAGCTTGGCAAGGTCATGATGGGCGTGG
TCCGCCCGAGGGCAGAGCCATGACTTTTTTAGCCGCTAAAACGGCCGGGGGGTGCGCGTGATTGCCAAGC
ACGTCCCCATGCGCTCCATCAAGAAGAGGCACTTCGAGCTGTAAGTACATCACCGACGAGCAAGGCAAGA
CGATCGTTTTTGATAAATAACGATCAAAGACTAATATTACTTATTCTCAAAAATTTTTTTTTAGGTATAC
TGACAACTAAAGCGATAAACTAATTATTAGATTATCTGGTTAAAGTTAGTACTCTTTTTGATAGTAACAC
TGTGCAAGTGACAGCCGTACAACGAACTTCCATTCTATGTCAAAAAAGAGCAATTGGTCCGCTCGTTAGG
CTCATGTCCTAAAGGTTGTAGGTTCGAGTCCTACTTTTGACAGTTTTAAGATACTACATTTTATTATTTA
CAGTCAAGACTTAACGTTTTAATCTCAAGTTTTTTAAATCACAATCAACATATTGTCAAAAAGCTTGTAG
CTCAGCTGGTTAGAGCATACGCCTGATAAGCGTAAGGTCAGTAGTTCAAGTCTACTTAAGCTTATTTATT
TTTGTTTTTAACCTGAAATCTATGATCTCAAGAGTGCCTTAAAATAGACAGACTTAAATACTTAATAACT
AGTGGGAATTCCTAGTAATGTCTTATTTAATTAAAGTATTTAAATTAATTATTTAAATACTTTTTATCTA
ATTTCGAACTTTGCACTAAAAGGAGTATGCCTATACTTGCTGTACAAAAAAATCTAAATTATTAAAAACT
ATGTTAAGTACCCCCTTAGAACAATTTCAAATTATTTTATTATTTTCTATTAAATTGTTTTGCTTTGATT
TTTCAATTACTAATTTAGTATTAGTAAATATGTTAGTTTTAATTTTTTTTGCTGCTATTGTTTATTTTTT
TAGCTCAAATTTTAATTACTTAAATGAAACTAGTTTTTTTTTTATTCCAAATGCATGACAAGTGTTAGTT
GAAACTTTATATGAAGCTTCGTTACAATTGTTATTCGACAATATTAACAAAGATGGAGAAAAATATTTTC
CATTTATTTCTGTTATTTTTACTTTTGTTTTATTTAGTAATTTAATTGGACTAATCCCATATAGTTTCAC
AACAACAAGTCATCTTATTGTTACTTTTACTTTATCTTTTTCTATCTTTATTGGTATAAATATAATTTGT
ATCCAAAGACATAAATTCCATATGATGTCGTTATTCATTCCATCAAATACTTCTTTTGGTTTAGCATTGT
TGTTAGTTCCTATCGAGCTTATATCATATATTTTTAGACCCATTAGTTTAGGTGTTCGACTATTTGCAAA
TTTAATGGCAGGACACACATTATTAAAAGTGATTGTTGGCTTTTCTTGGAGTATGTTGTTATTAGAAGAT
TTATTGGCAGTTTTTCATGTTTTACCTTTATTAATTTTAGTACTATTAATGGGCTTAGAATTAGGTGTTG
CTTTAATTCAAGCCTATGTTTTTACTATTTTAACTTGTATTTATCTTAACGACGCTATTAATTTACATTA
AAAAGCGATGTTAAGATTTTGGCGAATATAACTCAGTTAGGTTAGAGTATTAGGTTGTGATCCTAAATGT
CATGGGTTCGAATCCCATTATCCGCCTTTATATTGAATCTTTTTTAACACATTAAATGGATACCTCAACG
TTAAAATCACAAAGAACGTTTATAAAACGAAATATTATAACGAGTAAATTTGCGTAGAATTATAATTTTT
CTAATCGGAAAAGAGTTTTGAAGAATTTAAACAAATTTTAAAATTATTAAAATTTTTTTTAAACTAGTGA
ACTGAATCATCTAAGTAACTAGAAAAAAAATCAACCGAGAAACCGTTAGTAGTGGCGAACAAAAGCGGTA
TAGACTATTTTTAAAACGAATAAAAAATTTGTTTAAAATTAAATGCCAAAGAAGGTAACATAATCTAGCA
TGTAGCCCTGTAAAATAAGTTTTAGATTTTAAAAATATAAAGTAAAATGGTACACGTCATGTATTATTTT
AATATTGGGGTCCCACCCTCAAAGTCTAAAAAATTTTAACGATTGATAGCGAATAAGTACCGTAAGGGAA
AGGTGAAAAAGTATTTTTGAATTTGAAAAGAACTTGAAATTTAATGTTTATAATCAGTTGTAGCTTATTT
TAAAAGTGACAGCGTTCCTTTTGCATAATGAATCAATGAGTTTATATCAATGGCAAGCTTAAACTGTTAT
AAGTGTAGGCTAAAAAAAATTAAGTTTTAAATTGCAAAAAATAAAAAAAATAAAATATGCTTATTCAAAC
ATTGTTTTGATAATCAAAAAAAATTTTATTCTCAGTCTTTGATATAAGACCCGAAACTAAGTGATCTAAC
CATGAACAGGCTGAATTTAAAGCGGTAACGCTTATTGGAGGGCCGAACTCGTGTATGTAGAAAAATACTG
AGATGATTTGTGGTTAGGGGTGAAAGGCCAATCAAACTTAGAGATAGCTGGTTTTCTGCGAAATCTATTT
AAGTAGAGCGTTTAAAATTCTTTGTTTTAAGGTAGAGCACTCGATAAATAAAGGGGACGTAAAGTTTTAC
TGCATTTAATGAAACTCCGAATATAAAAGTAAAAGATTTTAAGCAGACAGACTATGAGTGCTAAGATTCA
TAGTCAAAAGGGAAACAGCCCAGATTATTTGTTAAGGCCCTCAAAAATAATTAAGTGAAAAAGAAAGTAA
AAAAATTTTAACAATCTATAGGTAGGCTTGGAAGCAGCCATCCTTTAAAGAAAGCGTAACAGCTCACTGG
TTTAGTTTTTTAGCATCGAAAATGTACAGGGACTAAAATTATTTGCCGAAACAATAAATTTAAATCAGTT
TAGATTTAAATGGTAGCAGAACGTTTTGTAAATTTAAGAAAATTTATAGTTATATAAATTGGAAAAATCA
AAAATGAAAATATTGATATGAGTAGCGAAAAACAGTGTGACTATTAAGCATTGGTCACCTTAAGTTCAAG
GTTTTTAAGGAAAGGCTAATCCTCCTTAAGTTAATCGGTCCCTAAGATGACAACGAAAGTTATAGTTGAT
GGGTAATAATTTTTTTTTATTATATTTTAAAGTGACAAAATATAAATTTAATTTTTAATTTTGATTTTAA
TTAAAAGTTTTTTAATATTTTCGAGAAACAGCTTAAAATAATACCGTACCGTAAACCGACACAGGTGAAC
AAATTTAGTAAATTAAGGTGCTTGAGTTAATTGTACCAAAGGAACTCGGCAAAATGACTCCGTAACTTCG
GGATAAGGAGTAGCTTTTCTAGGTTAAACCCTTAAAAAGCTGGCACAAAATCGAGGACAGCGACTGTTTA
ATAAAAACACAGGTCTCTGCGAATTTGAAAAAAGAAGTATAGAGACTGACGCCTGCCCGGTGCTGCAAGA
TTAAGAGAAAAAGTTTTGGCTTTGACTTTAACTCCCAGTAAACGGCGGCTGTAACTCTGACGGTCCAAAG
GTAGCGAAATTCCTTGGCATTTAATTGGTGTCCTGCATGAATGGCGTAACGACTGTCCTACTGTCTCTGG
TACAATCTCAGTGAAATTGAAATGTCTGTGAAGATGCAGACTACTTGCGGCTAGACGGAAAGACCCTGTG
CACCTTTACTATAGTTATGAATTGTAATAAATTTTTTTTTGTGTAGAATATGTGGTAAGTTTTTATTAGA
CCGTAACGTAAGTTATCTGTTTAAACATCAATGAAATACCACTCTTAAAAATTTTTGTTACTCATGATTT
CAAAACAGTTCATAATGGGTAGTTTGACTGGGGCGGTCGCCTCCTAAAGAGTAACGGAGGCGTACGAAGG
TAAGCTCAAATTGAAAAAACTCAATTGAAGAGCATAATAGTATATTGCTTGCTTGACTGAAAGATTGACA
AATCGAACAGGGACGAAAGTCGGTTATAGTGATCCGGTGATTCTGAGTGGAAAAGATCATCGCTCAACGG
ATAAAAGGTACGCCAGGGATAACAGGCTAATCAATCTTTAGAGACCCTATCGATGGATTGGTTTGGCACC
TCGATGTTGGATTATCGCATCCTGGAGCTGTAAGTGGTTCCAAGGGTTTGGCTGTTCGCCAAGAAAGGCG
GTACATGATCTGAGTTTAGAACGTTGTAAAACAGTTTGGTCCCTATCTACCGTAAGTGTTAAAAATTGAA
AGGAGTAAACCCTAGTACGAGAGGACCGGGAAAAGTGAATCTCTGGTAAATCGATTGTTATAGTAATAGC
ATTGTCGAGTAGCTATATTCATAATAGATAATTGTTGAAAGCATTTAAACAAGAAACTAACCTTGAAAAT
AATTTTTAAAAAGCCGTAATAGATTATTACGTAATAGGCTTAATGTGTACGAATTGTAAAATTTTTAGCT
AATAAGTACTAAAATCTAAATTGTGTAAGATTCTATTTAATTTTTTCAAATAAAAAATTAAAAGTCAATT
ACTTTAAATTGACAAACACTATTTGTTTTAAAGAACAATAAAAATACGTAAGATTTAATGTTAAGTAAAT
TTAAAATTTTATAAATTATTTTAAATCTCTAGAAATGAGTTTGATCCTGGCTCAGGGTGAACGCTAATAA
TATGCTTTACACATGCGAGTTGAACGAGAATTTTTTTCGTAGCGAACGGGTGAGGAACGCGCAAATCTAT
TTATATCTACCTTTTAATTTAAGATAAACTATACCTATTAACAGTTTTAACTGTTTTTAGGGTAAAATTA
TTTTTAATTTGTAGTAATATTAAATAAACATATAAAGATTATTTGATAATCGTTAAAAGATGAGTTTGTG
TAAGATTAGGTTGTTGGTAGAAATAATAGTTTACCAAGCCTTTGATCTTTAGTTGGTCTGAGAGGACGTT
CAACCACACTGGAACTGAGACAAGGTCCAGGCTAATTTTTTGGCCAGCAGTGAGGAATATTGGACAATGA
ACGAAAGTTTGATCCAGCAATATTATGTGAATGATAGACGGCTAATTTTTGGTTGTAAAGTTCTTTCGTT
AAAAATGATAATGACGTTATTTAAAGAAGTTTTAGTCCCGGCTAATCTCGTGCCAGCAGCCGCGGTAATA
CGGGAGGGGCAAGCGTTATCCGAAATTACTGGGCGTAAAGAGTCCGTAGATTGTAATATAAGTTATATGT
TAAAATTTAAAGCTTAACTTTAAAAAAATATACAATACTGTTTTACTTGAGTTTTATATGGAAGAGTAGA
ATTTCATGTTAAGGAGTAAATTCTAAAAATACATGAAGGAATATCATTAGCGAAGGCGACTCTTTAGTAC
AAACTGACATTGAGGGACGAAAGTGTAGGGAGCAAACAGGATTAGATACCCTGGTAGTCTACACTGTAAA
TTCTGAGTGCTGTAATTTAAAATAAAAATTTTAGATTTTTTAAGCTAACGCCATAAGCATTCCGCCTGAG
GAGTACGATCGCAAGATTGGAACTCAAAGGAATTGACGGGAGCCTACAACGAGTGGTGGAGCATGTGGTT
TAATGCGATAATCCGCGCAAAACCTTACCAACCCTTGACATATTAAAAAATAATTTTAATTGACAAAAAT
TGTTTTGCTATTAGTTAAAAACTAATATATTTTTACTACAGGTGTTGCACGACTGTCGTCAGTTCGTGTC
GTGAGATGTTTGGTTCATTCCTTTAAACGAGCGTAACTCTTATTTTTAAAAATTTACTTCTGATTTTTGA
TTTTTATCAAAAATCCTGCTTTAAAAAGACTGTTTGTTAAAAAATACTTTAAAGGAAGGTGAGAATTAAG
TCAAGTCACTGTGGCCCTTATGGGTTGGGCTACACACGTGCTACAATGAAAATGACAAAAAGTAACAAAA
AAATTTTAGTTAATCTTTAAAAATTTTCTTAGTTCGGATTGTAAGCTGCAACTCGTTTACATGAAGATGG
AATCACAAGTAATCGCAAATCAGAACGTTGCGGTGAATACGTACCTTGGCTTTGTACACACCGCCCGTCA
CATGCAGAAAGTTAGTTTTACTTGAAAATTAGTTTTTTTGATTTTTGATGTTAAAAATCAAAAAAACTAA
TTCATTGAAAAATTAACAATTTGAATGAAGTCGTAACAAGGTAGCTGTACGGGAACGTGTAGCTGGAACA
AGTGAAATAGTTCAGTTGGTTAGAACGTTGGAATCATAATCCAAATGTCGGGGGTTCAAATCCCTCTTTC
ATTACTAAAATATTTAAATCTTATGATAGTTAATTTATTTTTTTATTTCTTTTCTTTTGTATTAATAACA
AGTTCTTTAATGACTGTTTTTAGTCAAAATTCAATATATTCTGTTTTATTTTTAGTTTTAAGTTTCGTTT
CTTCATCTAGTATCTTATTTTTATTAGAATGTGAATATGTTTCACTAATTTTTATCATTATTTATGTGGG
TGCTATTGCTGTTTTATTTTTGTTCGTAGTGATGATGTTAGATATAAAAACAATTTCTTTAGTAAAAGAT
TCTTTAAAGTATTTTCCCTTTGGAAGCTTTATAGGTATTGCTTTTTTAATTGAAATTTTATTAGTGGTTC
CTAGTACTTTTGAAGCTATAAATCCTTACAACATTAGTTTTTTATGTAATTTTCATTTAGACTGATTTAA
TAAATTAGATTATTTTACTGAGATTATGTCAGTAGGTCATTTATTATATACTGACTATCTTATACAATTT
TTGCTTTCAGGTAACATTTTATTATTGGCAACAATTGGCCCAGTTACTTTAGTTTTAATTAGATCTATTA
AGACTACTAAAAAACAAATTACTTTTAAGCAACTTTCACGTACTTATAATTCTGTTTTATATATTTAATT
TATTTCATAAATTTATATACGCTAATTTTTAAACTTTTTAACGCTCTAAAAGCGTTTTTAAAAGTTAGTA
ATTTCACCAGTATAGAATCAAGTTTGTTTGAGCTAATAAGAATATGATTTTTATAATACAATGTGACAGC
CCGGCACTTTGGCAAACTTATTTACCTGACCCTGCTAGTATTACTATGGAAGGTATTTTAATCTTTAACA
AACATTTACTGTTTTTATTGACTGTAATCGTTTTGTTTGTTGGTTGGTTATTGTTTTATACTATATATTA
TTTCATAGAATATAACAATAAATTTAGTTCGAAATTTGTTCACTCAAAAGAATTAGAAATCGTATGGACA
TCTATTCCAGCTTTAATACTTTTAATTTTATCGACTCCTTCTTTCACTCTATTGTATGCTATGGATGAAA
TTTCAGAGCCTGAATTAACTTTAAAAATTTTAGGTCACCAATGGTTTTGAAGTTATGAAATTTCGGAATT
TAATTCTTGTCAAAAGCAAGAGCAAAGTCTGAAATATGTTTGTTATATGATGGTTTTAGATGGATTACCT
ACAACTAAACAAGGTTATTTTCGACTATTAGAAACTAATAAAAGAGTTATTTTACCAACTAACACGCATC
TACGACTTTTAGTAAGTGCTGCTGATGTATTACATAGTTGAACAGTACCATCATTTGGTTTAAAAGTAGA
TGCTTGCCCAGGTCGATTAAACCAAGTAAATTTATTCATCAAACGTATTGGCGTTTTTTTCGGCCAGTGT
AGTGAAATTTGTGGTGTAAACCATGGTTTTATGCCAATAGTTATCGTTTCATTACCAACTGTGCAATTTC
ACCATTATATAATGACTAAACTAGAATTGAATTAAGTTTATCGTTTAGTTTTATAATAATATTTTAAGAT
TTTTTACCAAATTCATTGTATTTTCTAGGTTAAAAATCCTAGACTATAAGATGTATATCAAATTTAATTT
TTTTTTTATCAATACTTTAGAAAATTCTATTCAATCGAGAGAACTATATTCCACTCTTTTTTCGGAGACT
TTATTAAAAAATGAAAGATAAAATTCGTTTTAAGTATTTAAAAACAAGACACAGTTGGCATTTAGTAGAC
CCTAGTCCTTGGCCATTGGTTGCATCTTTAGGTGCTTTTTTCATGACTTCAGGAACTGTGTTATATATGA
ATAAATTTTTAGGAGGAGGCCAATTAGCTTTAGTTGGTTTTTTTGTTCTTCTATATGTAATGTATACTTG
ATGGCGAGATATCATACGAGAAGCTACTTTTGAAGATCAACACACTGTTTCAGTTCAACGAGGTCTAAGA
TTAGGAATGATTTTATTTATCGTTTCAGAAGTGATGTTTTTCTTTGCATTTTTTTGAGCTTTTTTTCATT
CTAGTTTATCACCAGTTTTTAATTTAGGAGGAGTATGGCCTCCAGAAGCAATACAAACAATTCAAACTTC
AGGAATTCCTTTAACCAACACTTTTTTTCTTTTAAGTTCTGGAGCTACCGTTACTTGAGCTCATCATGCT
ATAATAGTAAGAGCAAAAAAACAAGCAATTATTGGATTACTGTTTACTATATTTCTTGCAACAATTTTTA
CATTGTTACAGGGAATGGAATATGTAGAGGCACCGTTTAATATTAATGACAGTGTTTTTGGTTCTTGCTT
TTATATGGCTACGGGTTTTCATGGGTTTCACGTTTTTATCGGTACTTGTTGTTTAATTGTTTCTCTTTTA
AGAATTGTTTATAATCACTTTACTTCAACACATCATTTCGGTTTTGAGTCTGCAGCATGGTATTGGCATT
TTGTTGATGTTGTTTGGCTATTTTTATTTATTACTGTGTATTGGTGAGGAGGTATTCATTAATTATATAG
CATAGTTAATATTTTATTGTTTATTAGGTTTTTTGAACTTAAGTTAATATACAGAGGTAATTAACTCAAT
TGGTAGAGTGTTTCGCTTACAACGAAAAAGTTAACGGTTCAAGCCCGTTATTGCCTTTTTACTATTTGTT
TTTCAGAAAGTTTATAAGAAAGAAAAATACTAAAAATAAGTAATTAAAAAAAACATTAATTCGTACGTTT
TTTAGGAAAATAGTTCAGTTGGTAGAACAGTGGTTTTCAAAACCAAAGGTCAAGAGTTCAAATCCCTTTT
TTCCTGTAATTATTTTTTTCATCCTATAGCAAATGCTGAAGCTTCATTTTTAATCAGTCTAATAGGATGT
AGATACGGTTTTCAAGCTTTTTTATTCATGTAAGCTAAAAAAATTTCAATTTATAAATGTTAATATTTAA
AGAAATACAACTTTTACCTGAAATTTTTTTAGGTATTTCTATAATTTATTTGATTATCCATGGAACTTTT
ATATCAGTTAATAACAAATATTTATTAATTCAAAATTCTGTATTATATTTAAGTGTTTTAATTATCAGTT
TGTTTTGTTTTTTATTAATAAATAATACTATAGAGTGTAACGACTTTCAAATTTTCAACAATACTATTAT
TATTGATTACTTAGGAAGCTTTTCTAAAATCTTAATTGCTATAGTATCCATTTTTTGTTTTTTGATGATT
CAACGGTATTTAACTGTACAAAAAATCAATTACTTTGAATACAGTGTATTGATTCTATTTGCTTTATTAG
GTATTTTTTTCATTTGCTCTTCAAACGATTTGATTACTGCGTACCTAGCAATCGAATTACAAAGTTTATC
TTTTTATATAATGGCAGCACTAAAAAAAGATTCTGCATTCTCTGTAGATGCCGGTTTAAAGTATTTTATT
TTAGGCGCTTTTTCATCCAGTTTGTTTCTATTTGGCTCTTCTATTTTGTATGGGGTAAGTGGAACTACTA
ATTTTGAAGATTTAAAAAACCTATTTTTTTGAGTATATTCAAGTTATGATTGCACACAGGATGCTAGTGA
TTATACTTTTGTCAAAGATGTTTTTATAAATGGAGGTTTAATTCAATTTGCTTTGTCATTTATCTTTGTA
AGTCTTTTGTTCAAATTAGCAATAGCTCCTTTTCATTTATGATCTATTGACGTGTATGAGGGTTCTCCTT
CTAGCTCCACCTTTTTTTTTGCAGTCGTTCCTAAATTAGCTATCTTCATTTTGCTGGTTAGAATTTTTTA
CTCAAGTTTCTTCGAATATACTGCTAAATGGCGATATTATATCGTTATTTTAGCTGTGTTAACAATAGTG
GTTGGTTCTTTCGCGGGGTTAGAGCAGAAAAAATTAAAAAGTCTTTTAGCATATAGTTCAATTAGTCATA
TGGGTTATACGTTAATTGCTTTCAGTACAGGAACTTTTGAAGGCTTGCAAATGTTATTTTGTTATCTTTT
CTTGTATATGATTGCAGGTTTATGTATTTGATCTATTTTTTTAATGCTGCAATTGAAATATAAATATGTT
AAAAAACAAAATAAAGATTTAGCTGATTTAAGTTCACTAAGCAAATCTAACAATATTTTAGCTTTATTCT
TCAGTACTGTTTTACTATCTATTGCAGGACTTCCTCCAATGGTTGGGTTTTTAGTTAAAATTGGTATTTT
TTTAGTATCAATTGAGGTATCTATGTATTTTGTTTCAATTGTTAGTATTCTATGTAGCGTAATTTCTACG
TTTTATTATATTCGAATAGTGAAAATTATGTTTTTCGAAAATTCTACAGCAGGTAAATTATATCAGCCAA
TTAAGTCACATATTTCAATAGTCATAGTTTGTTTATTTTATTTTTTACTTTTTTTATTTATAAATCCAAC
GTTAATTTATTTATTTTCATATAAAATAACTTTACTTTTAACTATGACAATGATGTAAGTTTATAGTTGA
AAAAAGGTATTAAAAGGCTGAATAACATAATTTGGTTAATGTATTAGATTGCAAATCTTTTAATATCGGT
TCAAGTCCGGTTTTAGCCTTTATTTTTAGCATTTTTAGCTCAGTCGGATAGAGCAACAGCCTTCTAAGCT
GATGGACATAGGTTCAAGTCCTATAAAATGTTAATGTTAGATTTTTTTTTATTAAATGTTACAAATTTAT
TAATTCTTATTTTAGTATTGCCTTTAATTGGAACTTTTTTGTTGTTATTTGTGCCTTCTTCAAATCATTC
AGCATTGAAAGCTATAGCTTTAAACACCTCTTGTTTTTTATACGTAATTTCTTTATTTTTATGGGTATTT
TTTAACAAATCTATAGGTTCTTTCCAATTTGTAAGTAAATTATTGTGAATTCCTTTTTTAAATCTTAATT
TTAGTTTAGGTATTGACGGCATTTCATTATTTTTCATTCTTTTGACTACACTATTAATTTTTTTATGTAT
ATTGATAAGTTGAAATAGTGTTAAAACAAATATAAAGGAATTTTTGATTGCTTTTTTAGTAATGGAATTT
TTTTTAATTGGAGTTTTTTCGATTTTAGATTTATTATTGTTTTATATTTACTTTGAAAGTGTATTGATTC
CAATGTATTTAATCGTGGGTATTTGAGGGTCTAGAGAAAGAAAAATTAGAGCAGCTTATTTTTTTTTTCT
ATATACGCTATTAGGTTCTGTGCTGATGTTGTTGTCGATTTTATATATTTATTATCAAGTAGGAACTACT
GATTATGAAGTGTTATTAACTTTTATTTTTTCGAAAACGGAACAAAAATTTTTATGACTTTCTTTTTTTG
GGTCTTTTGCTACTAAGGTTCCTATGGTACCTGTTCACTTATGGTTGCCAGAAGCTCACGTAGAAGCTCC
TACTGCAGGCTCTGTTATTTTAGCCGGAGTGCTATTAAAACTAGGAACTTATGGTTTTTTACGTTTCTCA
TTCCCATTATTTCCAGAAGCGTCTTTTTATTTTGCTCCGATCGTATACTTATTGTCTGTTGTTGGTATTG
TGTATACGTCTTTTACCGCTATTCGTCAAACTGATTTTAAACGAATCATTGCCTATACTTCAGTAGCACA
TATGAACCTTGTAATGGTAGGTCTTTTTAGTTTTAACACGATTGGTTTAGAAGGAGCTATTTTACAAAGT
TTAAGTCATGGTTTCGTTGCCAGTGCATTATTTTTAATTATTGGAGTCGTTTACGAAAGACACCATACTA
GAATGGTTAAATATTATGGAGGTTTAGTTCACGTAATGCCTTTATACACTTTTATTTTCTTATTCTTCAC
GATGTCAAATATTGGTTTGCCGGGAACGGGCAGTTTTGTAGGAGAGTTCTTGATTTTAGTAGGCTCTTTT
AAAACCAATACCAGCGCTACTTTTATTAGTGCTACGGGTATGATTATTGGTGGCTGTTACTCATTATGGT
TATTTAATAGAATTTCATACGGTAACTTAAAAACCCAATACCTTAAAGATTATATTGATATCAACAAACG
AGAATTTTTTATTTTTTTACCACTGATTTTTGGAACTATTGCAATTGGGCTATACCCAGAAATCTTTTTA
AATTCAATGCATATGAGTGTTAATATGTTAGTTGAAATTACTCACATCTATACATTATAAATGGTATATA
TTTTAGAAACCGAGCTGCCAGAAGACAAATCAATCTATTTTTCTTTAACGAAAGTTTTTGGAATCGGCAA
ATTTCAGTCACTTTTGATTTGTAAAAGATTAGGACTATCATCTAATTGTAAGTTATCTAAGTTAACATCA
GATCAAACAATAAAATTAGTTAAATCTATAGAAAATGCAAATTTAGTTATTAACAGTAATTTAAGAAAAT
CTAAAACTATCTTACTTAAAAAACTAATTCAAATTAAAACATATAAAGGAATTCGTAGATTGCGTGGTTT
ACCCGTTAGAGGTCAACGGACTCATACTAATGCTAAAACAGCTTCTCGAACCCGTTAAAAATTTAAAATC
TCAAATGTCCTAGGAATTTTCCTATAATTTGTAGTTAAAATACAGGCAAATTCTTTTAAGTAGTTGTTCA
TAAACTTCAGGAGAAACTTTTTCAAAGATTCTATTTTAACTATTGCGTACAAATATCACAAAGTTTATGT
TTATTATTTTATCTATTTATTCCAAAAATTCAAATTCATTAACAAATTTTTTAAGATTTTTTTATAAACT
TAAAACAAATAAAACCTTGAAAATAAAGTTTTTTTCTGTGCAATCACCAAAGAATACGAAATTTTCTTTT
TTCTCGGTGTTACAATCACCTCATGTAAATAAAAAGTCTCAAGAACAATTTGAATATCACATGTACTGCA
AACAGTTAAAAGTTCATGTGTCTCAATTGGAAAAATTTTTATTTATTTGAAAAATTGTTAAAACTAGATT
ATTTTTTGATATCAAAATAGAAACACATTTTTTGTTAAATAACAAGTTATATAATTATAGTTTGCTTACT
AAGACAGATTATGACAAGTTTATATATAAGTTTTTTAAAAAAAAAATCTGTTATTTACCAAAAGCATGTA
AGTGAAACTTTTTAAACTATCAACAAAAGAATCAGCTAAGTTTGACTAATTTAACAGGGCAAACATTTCT
GAAATTATTAGATATTCACGGTGAGATTTTACTAAAAAATCGTTTCAAGTTTAAAACTGATTCTGGTTAT
TTTAATACAGTCAGTGATAGCCGTATGCTTGGGAATATATAAGATGATTTTAATGCAAAAAAAGTTAACC
ATTTCCATATAAATTATTTAAAACAAAGATAACGGTTTAGATAGCTCAGTCGGTAGAGCAAAGGACTGAA
AATCCTTGTGTCGGCAGTTCAAGCCTGTCTCTAAACATATTAACACTTTTTTATGAAAAACACTTTATGA
AATATATCAGCTGATTTAAAAAACAGCCAGATTTCTCGAAGAAATTTTATGTATCAACAAAAAACAAAAC
TAATTATTGCTTTTTTAGATATTCTTTGGGATGAAGGTTTTATATTAGGCTACAAAATTTATAGCGCAGA
TTCAAACATATTAAAAATTTTTTTGAAATATAAAAATGGAAACCCTGTCATAAATTCAGTAAAACCGATT
TCTAAGCCTAGTCAACAAATTTATTATTCTGTGTCACAGTTATGAAAACTTGATTCAAAAAAAAATCTTA
TAATATTAACTACCTCAAAAGGCTTAATGACAGTTAATGAATGCAAGCGAGCTCAAATAGGCGGGAAACC
TTTATTCATAATTAGATAAAAATGAATTATATTACAAAAAGACACATAATTAAAATCCCAACAGATATTT
CGGTATATTATTGTATTACTAATCATATTGTTATTTTTGAAAACTCCTTTATTCGAAAAGTATTACGACT
AAAAACGAGATTAATTTTTGAAAACGACAAAAAAATACTTAAAATAACCCGAGAGTCATTATCTAGCATT
TCAAATAACGAAAAAAAAAAATTAAAAGCCATACAGGCAACTCAAGTCGCTTTAATCAAACAAATGCTTT
TAGAAACTTCACTTTTTTCTTGTAAAAAACTTAATCTTATTGGCGTAGGGTTTAGGGTGTCAGTTTTAAA
CGTATTGGATTTTAACCTTTTATATTTTAAGTTAGGTTATAGCCATGCTATTTATTTTAAGGTTCCAAAA
GGTTTAAAGGTTTTTTGTCTTAAGTCCAATAAATTGTTTATAATAGGAAATTCTTATTTGTTTGTAACTC
AAATCGCTGCATTAATTAGGTCGTATAAAGCCCCGGAACCTTACAAAGGAAAAGGTATACTTTATGCGTC
GGAAAAAGTAGTATTAAAAGAAGGTAAAAAAGTATAATAATGAAAGTTAACTTAATTAAAACTCGAAACT
ACAAATTATTTAAATATAATTTATTAAAATTGCAAATTTATTCAAACGAATCCTCTTTCAATATCTCCAC
TTTTTCAAATAACGTGTTAGAACAAATAGAGGCTTATTTAAAACAAGTATTAAAAATTATTTTCGAATAC
CATATGTACCAGTTCAAAATTTTATTTATAGGCTTTCCTGTAGTATCAAAATTAAAACAAATGAGACTTA
TGCATTTTACGAATCATGATTTTATTTCAGAAAAATCGTGAATTAGTGGTATTTTTCGGAACCGGTTTTC
GATATTAACTTATTTAACGTTAATACAATCACAAAATTTTTCAAAAAATTTAAAGCTTCTACTATCGGTT
AAAACAAAACCACATTTGGTAGTAGTTTTTAACCAAAAAGTAGAGACTAATGTAATCAATGAGTTTTATA
AGGCAGGAATTCCTATTCTATCTTTTAATTGCAAACCTTTGAATATGCCTAAAATAACTTATAAAACTTT
AGGAAATTTTAAGTTTGTCGAGACAAACTTAAGAACAGCTTACTTTTTTTTATTTTATTCAATACTAAAA
AGACCCCCGTTAACAAAAAAAAGACAGTTTGAGCGCAAGCCAATTAAATTTGATTATTAAATCAAAACTA
TTCAACTATATTTTTAATAAAGATGAAGTTGTAAATATAAAGATCATCAAGAAAATAGTTATGAAAACTT
ATCATCATATATTTCAAGAATTTTTAAACTATAAATGACAATATCTTATAATTGACGAGTTAACTATATT
CATGAATCGTGCCCGCAGTATTTCATTAATGAAAATAATGAATTTTTGAACCACTACATCGATTACCGGC
CTGTTCTGGCAGAGCTTAGGTCAAATCCCGCAATTGATTCTTATAACCACTACATCGAATACCAGCCTGT
TCTGGCAGAGCTTCAGACAAATCACACAATTGATTTAGCCAAGCAATCTTTAGCTTCAATTGGTAAGAAC
GTTGGTGAACGAGATACTTTTATTTCTATGAAAGCAACTGAATATATTTATCCTTACGAAGTGCAAGAAA
TGAATTGAATTGCAAAAAGGTTAGGTACTATTGAGCCCAGCCAAATAACGCCAGATATAATCAAGAACTC
GGACTTTATAGAACAGAGTATTGGGTCTCAAGTACGGGATCTTAAAATCGGAACAATATGAGGATACGAA
GAAGAGTTTTATCATCTAACGTATCATATGGGAAAATGTTTGCAAGATCTTACATGTTATCAATTGGATA
TTTTGCAACAAATTGCGGACAGTAACGAAATGTTCGCGTTATTAACATTAGAACCAATATTTCTAACAAA
AATTGGTGTCACTATTGTATTAAAAAATTGAATCGTTTTACATGCTCCAGGAATGTTCAATTTTGTTTTA
AACAAAGTTTACCAACTTAATCCTATTATAGAAGATAAGATAAATCGACAACTTACAGAATGTCCATTTT
TTAACGTAGGGCCGGATGAAATTGTTGATAGTAATACTAAGTCGAACCTTAAGAAAATTTTAAATTTGCC
GAAACAAGCTTAAGAACAGCTTACTTTTTTATTTTATTCAATACTAAAAAGACCCCCGTTAACAAAAAAA
AGACAGTTTGAGCGCAAGCCAATTAAATTTGATTATTAAATCAAAACTATTCAACTATATTTTTAATAAA
GATGAAGTTGTAAATATAAAGATCATCAAGAAAATAGTTATGAAAACTTATCATCATATATTTCAAAAAT
TTTTAAAGAATTAAACGATATCAAAGCAGAAAAAGTAACTAACAATGCAACAAACAAAGAAATATCAAAT
AAGTTTACAACAGCTATTGACAATTCTTAAATTACAAATGACACTTATCGAAGAATATTATCTCATGAAA
AGAAAACTCATAAAAGATTTAAAGTAAAAGTTATATTTCTATAATTTTAACTCAACAAAATGTTACAGTT
ATGCTTTTTGGGTATTGTTTCTAAAATATTTATGCATTTTACAAAAAACCGGCGTAATAAGCCATTATAT
AAAAAATTCTTGCCGTTGAAAAAAAAGATCCAAAACAATGATAAGTTTATGAAATTTAATAAACAAAAAT
GGCAAAAATTCCAACATTTAATATCTAAATTTAAAAGAAAAAGATTTTATGATCCTATTTCATACTTTCT
ATTTAATTTCAAAAATTTTTTTAGCAAAAAATTTAAATATAATTTGCAGAATAAACAAAGACTAAGCCTT
TTCTACGGTAACCTGAGAAAAAGTTATTTGAAAAAATTGGTAAAAGAGTCTTTAAAAGAGTCTAAACATA
TAAATTCACAAGCAACTGTTTTGCTTATTGAAAAGTTAGAAACTCGGTTAGATACTATATTATACCGTAC
ACATTTTTGCCACAGCTTTAGAAGCGCAAAGCAATTGATATCTCACCAAAAAATCTATGTGAATAATAAG
ATTGTTAAACATAATTTTCATGCTTTGAAAAAAGGTGATATAATCACTTTAGATAAAAGTATTACAAATT
TTGTCGCATCAAACATTTTAAAATCGGAAATGTGGCCAATACCTCCTAAACATTTTTATATAAACTATAG
AACATTACAAATATTAATAATAGAAGATATCAAATACAGTAACTGCTTTTCATACTATCCTTTTTGAATT
GATTTCAACTCTTTTATTAGATTTTATGAAAAATAAATAAATAAATAAGTCCTCAAAACCGTCTTCAGTA
GCTCAAGGGTAGAGCGAGTGGCTGTTAACTACTAGGCTGTTGGTTCAAATCCAACCTGAAGAGAAAACTT
AGTTTAAAGTTAAATTGGAAATAATCGGGCTCGAACCGATAACTTTATGCTTGCAAAGCATACACTCTAC
CAATTGAGTTATATTCCCTTTTCAAGTTATTGCATAAACAGTTTGTAGCTGTTATTGATTAATTTTTTGT
TGTTTGTTAAATCTAGATTTGTAGTTGAAATTGATTTTGTATTTTTTATTATTTTTTTAGTTCTAAATTT
TTTCACTTCTATAAAATTTGGTATAACAGTGTTAATACTAAAATAATAAAAAAAAGATAAGGTTATTAAA
AGTCCGAATACTTGTGCACCTAGTGTTAAAATATCAAATTGTGGAATAAAGTAAAGCTCGTTTGGTGAAA
TTGGTAGACACGTCAGACTTAAAATCTGATTTTTATATAAAAAGTATCGGTTCAAGTCCGATAACGAGTA
ATTTTACCGTGATGCCAAAATGATGAAATTGGTAGACATACTAGGTTTAGGTTCTAGTTCTTTTTATAAA
AGAGTAAGGGTTCAAGTCCCTTTTTTGGTAAACTATCAAAACAAATGCCTACTATTAATCAATTATGCCG
GAGTAAAAGAAAAAAAAAGCAAATACGTAATAAAGTACCTGCATTAAACAATTGCCCACAAAAAAAAGGA
GTGTGCATTAAAGTCTTTTTAAGGACCCCTAAAAAACCAAACTCAGCATTGAGAAAATTGGCTAGACTTC
GGTTAACTAATAATAAAAAAATAATGGCTTATATACCTGGTGAAGGTCATAACTTACAAGAGTATTCAAC
AGTTATAATAAGAGGTGGTCGTGTTAAAGATTTGCCTGGTATTAAATATCATTTAGTACGAGGTAAATTA
GATTTTAACGGGCTAAAAGGAAGAAAAACTTCACGTTCAAAATATGGCACAAAAAAAACTAGTAAACAAT
AAATCATGAATAGAAAAATAATCAATCAATTATTGCTAAATGGTAAAGTAACTATTTCTGAAAAAATTTG
AATTAAAAGTGTTAAGTTTTTTTATAAATCATTTACCAAAAACTATAAGAAATTTATTAATAGAGCATTA
ATAAATATGGCGCCTTTGCTTAAAGTAAAACAATTGAAACAAAAAAGAAAACGTTCTCGTTTAAAAGAGT
TTCCTTACATAGTGAAAGATAAAAATCGAATATCGTTAGCTTTAAAATTTTTTTTAACTAAAAAAAAAAA
TAAAGCTGATGTAAAAATTCATAAAAAACTTTTAACTGAGTTACTCTCTTCAGCTAAAAATATGGGAACA
AACGTAACTAAAAAAAAAAGCTTGTATGAGTATGCTTTTGTAAAAAAAAAATATTTTTACTATAGGTGAT
TCTAATAATAGTGCCGATTGTGTACGTTTAATAGGACTTGAACCTATAATCTTTGGGACCGAAATCCAAC
GCTCTATCCAATTGAGCTATAAACGCAAAAAAATGATTCAACAACAAACAATTTTAAAAGTAGCAGATAA
TTCAGGTGCTAAAACCGTAAAATGTATCAAAGTTCTGAATGGCTTTAATAGACGTTTCGCTGTTTTAGGA
GATATTATAATAGTATCAATTCAAAAACTTCGTAATAAGGCACGATCAACATCTAAAGTACAAAAAGGTG
AAGTTCATAAGGCTGTTATAATTCGAACTAAAAAAAAAACAATAAAAAAAGATGGAACTGTTGTCTTTTT
CCAATCCAATGTAGTAAGTTTAATAAGCAAGCAAGGAAAACCTATTGCTTCCCGTATCATGGGACCTATA
CCTAAAATTTTGAAAAAAAAGAAAAACCTCAAGCTCGCAACCCTTTCATCAGGCTTTATATAATAGCACA
CTAATATGTTTTTTTTTAACTCATATCTTAACAACGTCGTTAAGCACGACTTAATAAATAAATTTTTTTA
TACTAATTTAAAACAAATTCCTAAATTAGAAACAATTGTATTGAATTTTGGGTACCAAAATTCAAACTTC
AAACACCTCATTTCAGGTCTGCTAGCCTTAGAACTTCTTTCATCAAAAAAAAGCAGGCTGACAAGATCTA
AACATTTAAACGTATTTTTAAAAATTAAAAAAGGAAATCCTGTTGGATGTAAGATAGTTTTAAAAAAAAC
TACAATGCACGTTTTTTATCTAAAATTGATAACTTCTGTTTTTCCAAAAATTAAGCATAATAAAACAGCA
CAATCTCAACAAAATGTTAAATCAGTCAAATCAATTTCAATCATAATAAAAAACCCTTTGCTATTTTTAG
AACTTGAAAGTCAGTATCAATTTTTTAAAGACATACCAAAACTGGATATCACAATACTTACCGATTCTAA
ATCTCAAAATGAGATTTTTTTTTTACTCAAATCAGTTAAATTTTTCATATAGATTTATTATCAATTGCTG
CAAATGTAACTCAATTTGGTAGAGTATAATCTTGCCAAGATTAAAGATGAGGGTTCGAATCCCTTCTTTT
GCTTTGATAGGATAAGTGGTCGAGTGGTTTAAGGCGTTAGTTTTGAAAACTATTGTATTGAAAAATACCG
TGGGTTCGAATCCTACCTTATCCTAAAGAATTTTATATTATTTAAACTAAAAATGATTATATTAATAATT
TGTACTGTATTAAAGATTCTTGCTATTGTTGTTCCTTTACTAATCTCTGTTGCATATTTTACTATAGCAG
AAAGAAAAATTATGGGTATTATACAAAGAAGAAAAGGTCCCAACGTGATAGGTTTTTTAGGTTTACTACA
ACCATTAGCCGATGGATTGAAATTATTTGTTAAGGAAACTATTTTTCCTAGTAATTCTAATCTCGTTATC
TTTTTAATTGCCCCTATGTTAACGTTTATTCTAAGTCTGATCGGTTGGGCTGTTTTACCATTATCAAAGC
AGATAGTTTTATCAGATCTAAATGTTGGGGTTTTATATTTATTTGCAACTTCTTCATTAAGTGTTTATGG
CATCATAATGGCAGGTTGGTCAAGCAACTCAAAATACCCGTTTTTAGGTGCATTGCGTTCTGCGGCTCAA
ATGATTTCTTATGAAGTTTCTATAGGGTTTATCATAATTAATGTATGTATTTGTGCAGGTTCTTTTAATC
TAAGTTCGATAGTACTAGCTCAACAAAACGTTTGGTTTATCGTACCGTTATTACCTATGTTTATTATTTT
TTGTGTATCAATGCTTGCTGAAACCAATCGACATCCTTTTGACCTACCTGAAGCTGAGGCTGAATTAGTT
TCTGGTTATAATGTTGAGTACTCAGCAATGACTTTTGCTTTATTTTTTTTGGGCGAATATGCAAACATGC
TCTTAATGAGCGCTTTTGTCTCCATATTATTTTTAGGCGGTTGATTGCCTTTCATTGATATATTTCCATT
CAACGTATTTCCAGGTAGTTTATGATTTAGTGTAAAAATTGCACTAGGTGTAGTTTTTTTTATAGTTACA
CGAGCTACATTACCTCGGTATAGGTACGATCAATTAATGTACATTGGTTGAAAAACTTTCCTTCCGTTGT
CTCTAGGATATTTATTATTTTCAGTAGGTATATTGATTAGTTTTAACTGACTACCTACTTAAAATTTGTA
AGCTCCAGTTTTAATATTATGTGAATTATAAATAGTTCATATACTACTATAATACAAATGCTAGTTATTA
ATTGATAAACGACTTCAGGAGGTGTGACACAGGTCGCGAACAAAAAAAAAGCAAAATATAAAATTTTTCT
AAGTTTTTTGATTATTAACAGATTTGTTTTAAATAAGTCTAAAAAAATAAAAAACAAAACTATTATTTGG
TATATTAAATAGCACAAATAATAAATTGATTTATAAAAAATCAGATATTCGTTTAATTTAGCTTCGAAAT
AAAACGCTAAGCCTTGAAAAGATAAAAAGTTTTGAAATTTTGAGAAAAAAAACCAGCTAGCTGGGAAAAT
CCAAATATTTAACAATAAAATAAATATCATTCAACAAATTATTACAATGGTTAAAACGTTTTTTAAGTAA
ATATATTCAAATTTATAAAGACCTGTAGATATAAAAATGAATATTTGATAACATACGAATATAACTCCCA
CTTGATTAGTTATGAAGTAAGTTAAATGGACGTAGGTCATAAAAACTTCAGTCACGTTGGTTGTTAGGAA
ATAAAAGGAATCGCTACTACCATAACTTGAACTTAATCTAATAAAAACGTATAGTAAAGTTTCCTTGAAA
TAGTAACAGTTCGCCACCATAAAGCATCAAGCAATTAAAGAAAAAAAAATACGGTACTTAATTTCTAATA
AGTATTTATAAATCATAAATTTTTTAGATTAGATACTTTCTAGGGAAATAGTTCAGTTGGTAGAGCAATG
GTTTCCAAAACCAAAGGTCAGGGGTTCAAGTCCCTTTTTTCCTGAAGTTATTTTTTTTTTAGATTTTTAT
AAATTTTGCTGTTTTTAACTATATTATGAAAACTTTTTGTTATTTTTGAAAAATCACTAAATAATAAAAT
TGCTACTAAAAAAGCAATAATAAGTTGGCTTATACTTATATTTCTCATAGAATCAAAAATTAATTTTTAA
TAAACTCAGGCTTATAGTTTAGAGGTAGAACGTACCGCTCATAACGGTTTCGTCGTAGGTTCGATTCCTA
CTAAGCCTAAATAATAATCAATGGATTTTAATTTAAAAACCTATAAACGTTTAAAGATTGAACATTATTT
TAAAGCAATAAATTTTTTTTTTTTCTTTCATGGAACTTCTTTAAATAGTGAAAATTGAGTTAAAATTGAA
CAAGTTTTAACTGACCAAGATATAAAATACTTTAGAATTTATAACACTTTAATGGTCAAAACTTTAAACG
ACTCAGTATTTAAACATTTAACTAGTTTGGTACATGGTCCTATTATATTATTGAATACTAACAATTCTAA
ATTAACTTTAAAAAAATTAGAAGAAGTTAACCCATTAATTAGTTTATTATGTTTAAAAATAAATAATAAA
ATTTACTCTAAAAAACAAATAAAGAATTTAAAAAAGCTCTCATATACTGAAAATGTTTATACTCTTTATA
AATCGCTACAAACTTTTATAAAAATGCCTTACTGCAAATTGAAAAAAAAAAAATTAATTTCGAAATAATG
TGATTTGAACACATGACTTCCTGTTCCCAAAACAGGCACGCTACCAGACTGCGTTATATTTCGTTGAAGG
AAGTAGGATTCGAACCTACGACAAGATAAACTTAACAGATTTACAATCTGCCACTTTCAACCACTCAGTC
ATTCCTTCTATAATTTTTTCGTTCGCGTACGAATTTTAATTCGTTTCTTTTTTTTTAACCTGCAACCATT
ATGTGGCTGGTAATTATAACTTGTCATTAATTTTATAAAAGTTTTTTGTTTTAATCGTTTAAAAATATAT
GATTGATGATTAAAAAATAAATTATTAAAATGTAAGGCAACAGGTTTAGTTTTAAAAATTTTAGATTTTA
TCAATAAAGCTCTTAAAATTGTAATTATTGCTTTAGGTTGTTTAATTTTTTGTTTTTTTTGCAAGTTAAA
CATTCCTGCCGAATAAAATAATTTTGGGTTACCCTTGATATTATTTACATTTATGAAGGTGTTTGTTGGG
GACAGATTAATGTTGATGACATAACTAATTAATTTTTGTCGATTAATAAAAGAAAAATAAATATATGAAA
TAAAATAGTTTGTTTTTGCTTTAATAGTCTGAAACTTAGTAAAAAGGAATACCAGCAACCATCCTAAATA
AAAAGAAAATGTTTCTTTTTTTATGAATTTTAAAATTTGTATTTTATGAAATAAACACTGAATATAATTC
TGAGTAATTAAGTTTGGTGAAAATAATGACTTATTTGCTATTTTTAATAAGAGCATGAATTTTAAAAATA
ATTTATATGAATTTAATGAAAAATAAATTTACTTCGTTAACCCAAAAAACTTTAATAAATTTATCAAAGA
AAAAATTAAACAAAATTCCTTTGATAAAAAAAATGATTCAAGGTCAAAAAAACAAAGCAGGGAAAAATGA
TTCTGGAAAAATTACAGTATACCATAAAGGCGGCGGGCATAAAAAAAAATATAGAAAAATTAATTTTTTA
AGGAATGAAGACTCGATAGGTATTATAACTAGCTTAGAATACGATCCTTACCGTACTGCTTTTATAGCTT
CTGTATATGATTTTCTAAACTCTGATTACTTCTATATAGTTGCTCCTAAAAACTTAACTATTGGTGATAT
CGTAAAATCGGGCTTCAATGCTGAAATTAAAGTGGGTCATTCTCTAACCTTAATGAAAATCCCTGTTGGA
AGTTTTATTCACAATATATCGCTAAAAAACAATAAAAAAGCTCAATTAAGCCGTTCTGCCGGAACTAGCT
CACAGTTAATAGAAAAAACTTCTAAGTATTGTAGAATTGTTCTAAGTTCAGGTGAGCATAAATTCCTCTC
TTCTACCTGCCATGCAACAATCGGAACAGTATCCAATGAGTTTTCGTTTTTTAAGAAGATCAATAAAGCC
GGTCGAAACCGGTGGTTAAATGTAAGACCAACTGTTAGAGGAGTTGCTATGAATCCTATCGACCATCCTC
ACGGAGGCGGGGAAGGGAAATCTTCAGGAGGCCGATCTTCAGTAACTCCTTGAGGCAAACCTACCAAAAA
TGGTAAGACAAGAAAAAAAAGATCTAAATTTTTAAAATCTTAAAAAATGAGCAGAGTTAAATGAAAGGGA
CCATATGTTACAAATAACTTATTGAAAAAAATTACGAATTCATTTTTAGAAAATAAAAATGAAATTAAAA
CAGTTTCTAGAGACTCTGTGATTTTGCCAAAATTTATAGGACTTAATTTACGAGTTTACAATGGAAAAAC
ATTTATGGTTGTAAAAATCGCAGATGAAATGGTTAATTATAAATTAGGGGAGTTTGTTACTACACGAAAA
CAGTTTTCTTATAAAAAAAAAAAGAAAAAATAAAAATGGGCCAAAAAGTAGATGCACGTATTTTTCGACT
AGGTGTTGGTAAAAAAAATTGAGAGCTGAAACATATTGAAAAAAATAATGAAGAATCTTCTTTATATTTA
TATAAAACTTTAGAAATTCAGAAATATTTAAATCGATTTTTTAGTTTGTATAAAGTAAAAATCCATAATT
GTAAAATCTTTTATTTAAATAATTCGTTACAGCTATTTATTTCTTTTTATATTACAGAAAAAACAATTTA
TATTATTAATAAAAATTTAACTAAATATCAAAAAAAACTTTCAATACGGTTTAAACGACCATGCATTCAA
AAAAAAAATAAGAAAAGTATTCTATCTTACAAACCCAATTTGAAACAAACTATGATGTTACAAGAATTTC
AAGACATTTTATTAGAAAGTTTAACCATTTACACAAAAGGGAAAGTTAACATTTTCGTAACAATGCAAAA
CTTAAACAATCAAAAAAACTTGTCATACAATCGAATTAAGAACTGAAAAACTATTTTTAAACAATTGAAA
AAATTCGTTCGAAATTCTTTTTTTAAAGAAGCTATAAATATTTTGTTTGTCAATATTACTAAAAGAAAAT
CAGCAAAATTACTAGCAGAATTTATAAGTGATCAGTTCAAAATCAATCAACTAAAAACTGACCAAATGGC
GATTTCCAGAAAAGACAACTATTTTTTAGGATTTTTAAAACAAACTATAAAATTGTTAATCAACGCTGAG
GTTTCCGGTCTTACAGGTATCAAAATTGTGATTAAAGGGCGATTTAATAGGGCACCTAGAGCTAAAAGTG
TTACAATACAATTCGGAAAATTTTCCCTTCAATCATTTGACTCTAAAATTGATTATTTTCAATCAACTGC
CTATACAATTAATGGTACTTTTGGCGTAAAGGTATGAATGCGTGAAAATTAAAATTAAAAAATTTATGTT
CTTACAACCTAAAAAAACTAAATATAAAAAAATACAGAAAGGTAAACTATCCAAATTTAATTTCCGATCG
AACATATTACAATTTGGAAACATCGGATTAAAAGCAGCAAAAGCAACGACTCTTTCAGCCAGGCAAATTG
AAGCAGCACGACAAGCCATTGTAAGAAAACTGAGCCGAAAAGGAAAACTATGAATACGCGTTTTTCCAAA
TATACCTATAACAGCAAAACCTACTGAAGTTAGAATGGGTAAGGGTAAGGGTGCTGTATCTCACTGAGGC
GTTAAAATTAGTGCAGGTACAATTTTATTTGAACTATGTGGAGTTTCTAAAAACATTGCTATTACGGCTT
TTAAAACTGGGGGCGCTAAATTACCTGTTAAAACAATAATTTCTTTATAATATATATAATAAAACTATAA
ACAACAACAAAGACTTTAAAAACTTTAAGATTCGCTTAAAATTATACAATCTGATGGGACCTTTAAAATT
TTAAATTCTATTTTATAAAAGCTGCTTTGGAGCCACCGACAAAAATAAATACATTTATATTATATTTACA
TGTTATTACAAGCAGCTAAATTTGTAGGAGCTGGATTAGCTACTATTGGGCTAGCAGGAGCAGGAGTAGG
AATTGGTACCGTATTTGGTGCATTAGTGATTGGAGTTTCACGAAATCCTTCTTTAAAAGATGAGTTATTC
AAACTTGCTATCTTAGGTTTTGCACTAACCGAAGCCATTGCACTTTTTTCATTAATGATGGCATTCTTAA
TTCTTTTTGCGTTATAATTTTTCTTCACTAAAAGAATTAAAAGGGTATGTAGCTCAGTCGGCAGAGCATT
GGACTTTTAATCCACAGGTCTTGGGTTCGAATCCCAATGTACCCAGAATTTGATAATATATACATGATAA
TTTTGAATTTAAACTATATTTTAAATATTGTTATAACTTTATTTTTAATCGGAGTACTAGGACTTGTTCT
GAATAGAAAAAATATATTAATAACATTAATGTCCATCGAACTTATGTTGTTAGCCATAAATTTAAACTTT
GTTGTTTTTTCTATCTATTTAGATGATATTACAGGTTATATATTTGTTTTATTTATATTAACTATTGCTG
CAGCAGAGTCTGCAATAGGATTAGCTATTTTAACTATCTACTATAGATTAAAAAATACTATCCGAATAGA
TAAAATTAAAAATATTAAAAGCTAAACGCTAAAACGGAAACGACAGGATTTGAACCAGCAATCTTCGACG
TGACAAGTCGACGCTTTAACCATTTGAAGCTACGTTTCCTTTAAAAAGATCTGAATTTTTAAAACTTTGA
AATACTTCCATATAAATAATATAAAATTTAATTACGATTTAGAATTTAAAAATAATTCAAATACTAACTT
TTGAAAACAAAACACACCTCTTATTGAGTATTGTGAAACATTAGGAATTAATATACCACACTATTGTTAT
CATAAAGGTTTATCTATTTCAGGAAATTGCCGTATGTGCCTTGTAGAACTAAAAAACTCACCTAAGCCTG
TTGTTTCATGTGCAATGAATGCAAAATCTTGTTTAGCAAATGGTGATATTTATACAAACAGTTCACTAGT
GAAAAAAGCTCGCGAAAATGTTTTAGAATTTTTATTATTAAATCACCCTCTAGACTGTCCTATTTGTGAC
CAAGGTGGTGAATGCGACTTACAAGATCAATCCCTTTTTTTTGGGCTAACTAAAAAAAGATTCTATAGCT
TTAAACGGGTGGTTATGGATAAAAATATTGGACCTATTGTGAAAACAGTGATGACACGATGTATTCATTG
TACGAGATGTGTGCGTTTCGCTGCTGAAATTGCAGGTGTCGAAGATATCGGAATGTTTGGAAGAGGGTTA
CACAGTGAAATCGGAACCTACGTTGAAAAAATTTTTCAATCGGAATTGTCTGGCAATGTTATTGATCTGT
GTCCTGTTGGTGCATTAACTTCAAAACCTTATCCTTTTATAAGCCGGAATTGGGAATTAAAAAACGTGAC
ATCAATTGATTACTCAGACGGTTTTGGAACTCCTGTTCAATTGGCCCTAAAAAACAATCAAATAATTAAA
GTTTTACCTGGTTATGAAAAAGCAACATATAAAACAAATTGAATTTCTGATAAAACTCGATTTTCGTTTG
ACGGGATGTTTTCTCCAGAAAAAATAGTATATAGTTTTATAGATAACAATAACAAAAAGTCATTTATAAG
TTTATCTTGAAAAAAATTATTTAAAGAATTTTTTTGTACACTTTATTTTCAAAATCATTTGTCCAAACAT
TTTTATCAACCACATCAAATAACAGTTTGTTTAGACAAAAATATAAGTCTAGAAGTCTTAAACTTACTAA
ATATTTTAAGTCACAAACATTCTTTTTTTAAACTAAGACAATCTGAAATACAAAATTTAAATGTTGATTT
AGAACAAAACTATTTATTAAACTCAAGTTTAGATCACTCTAAAATACTATCATCAGATACTTGCTTGTTA
ATAGGTATCAACCCACGTTATGAAGGATCTAAATTAAATTTAACACTTAGGTCACGATATTTGAAAGGAA
ACTTTAAGATCCTTCATGTCGGATCTTTGTTTAATCTAACATTTTCTACTTATAATCTTAGCAGTAATAT
TAAAATTTTAAAATCTTTAGTAGAAGGTAATAATTTATTTTGTCAGGAATTTGTAAACTCTTCAAATCCT
ATTTTAATTTCAAACTCAGAAATATTTAAACGAAAAGATGCGTTTAGTTTAGTAAATATGTTAAAGTCTT
TAACAAAATATATTAATTTATATTCACAATCCAATGACCTAAATCAACTAAATATTTTGAACCCAACGTT
GAATGATGCTGGATTCGCTAATCTTAATCACTTAAAAGCGGTTAAATATAAAGACTTTAGAAATTCTACA
GGAATTTATTTCATAAATAATTCTTTTTCTACTTCTAATGTGAAAAAGTTGTTAAGTTTAAAACTATTAA
ATTTTTTTCAAAATTATAAGCCTGAAAACAAACTATTAATCACGCAAAATTCTACTCTAGAAACTAAAAC
AATAGCTTTATTAAAAAAAGGTTTTGATATAAGTAATCATATGCATTTACCTAACGCCATTTTTTTTGAA
ACTGCCGGTACCTATATTAACACTGAAGGTACAGTTAATAAAGTAGCTAAAGTAGTGACTTCATCAGGAC
AAACGAAAAGCGACTGACAAATAATAAGAAAAATTCTTTCTTATTCTAAAAAGACTTTATTTATCTCAAA
TTTATTAAAAAATAACAAATTAACATATAATTGTAATACTACACATAACTTTAAAAATTATATAGGGTTC
CAACATTATGCGGTATCTACCTTAAATAGTGTTGCATTTCAATTGTTTAAAAAAGTGGCGAAGTATCCTT
TAGATACCTTTAAATTTAAGTCTAAACGAAAAAAACTTTATAAATCGCAGCTAAGATTTTGACTAAATGA
TTTTTACGTAGATGGTAAAGATTTTAATAGTAAATACTCTTCTACAATGATTCAATGCTCAAAACTTTCT
AGACTAAATAATACCAATTTTAAATACTAAAAAATTTAAACATTTACCCACTTTCTAGTGATATTCTTGG
TATTTTAGAGGCTGATGTTTTAAAAAGTCGTCATAATTAATTTTTTTTGTCATTTTTTTGAAGAGACTAT
CTAAAGTTATATTAGTATAATATTAACAACCCGTGATAAAATTACGAAAAAGTACTACCATACCGTCTAG
TCGCTGACTTATAAAGATATCAGTATTTGTTGTGGTGGTGTTCTACTATTTCAAGCTAAATTATCCACTA
TAATCTTATGATTATTAAAATTTGCTTCGTGTTGTTAGAAAGGAAAACCTAAATTAAACTGTTCTTCAAA
TGGGTCATATTCCTTGCTAAAGAGTTCTAATATGATACTATGCTCATATTTTGTTTTAGAGGTGATAGCT
ACTCACCCTGTTTATTTTATTGGCATGTTTTTCACGCTTTTGTGGCGACATTGATTCGAAGTTTTTCGAA
TCGCCTAGTCTATAGACTCTAAGAAACGTACTGAAAAGATACTTTTATCTACTATGTTTTTATGCACTTT
AAGGGATGTAATTATCTTCAACGGGATTTGAACCCGTGTTATCGCCGTGAAAGGGCGAGGTCCTAACCAC
TAGACGATGAAGACATTTAGACTTATATCTAAAATTAAAAACATATGTTGTTTTTTGGAATAAAAGGATT
TGAACCTTTGAATATTCGTACCAAAAACGAAGGCCTTACCAACTTGGCTATATTCCACAATAAAATAAAA
AATAATTTTAAACTGTTACTATCTTTAAAGAAAGGATGGGATTCGAACCCACGGTATAATAAAAACTATA
CAAAGATTTAGCAGATCTTCACTTTAAACCTCTCAGTCACCTTTCTTAAAATAATAGCGTCAGAAAAAAA
TATATTATAAAAAATTAATTAAAAAACGCCAAATTTTTATAAATTTCATACATGCAATAAAAACGATTAG
ATAGTTTAATTAATGTCTAATGCTCCAACACAGTAAATATAAATATACCCAATACCTAATTCAAACATAA
AATCAATCATGGATCAAAACCCGACAATATCTAATTGGCCTAATACATTTGTCCATGGAATTAAAAACAT
AGTTTCAATATCAAAGACTATGAATAAAATAGCAACTAAATAAAATTTAACATCGAAGGTATGACGTGCA
TCTTCATAAGGCTCGAATCCACACTCATACGTAGATAACTTTTCAGTTTCTGGATTTTGAACTGCCAAAA
TATATGAAAGTGCGACTATAACAACAGATAATAAAACAGCAACAAATAAAAAAATCAAAATAACAGAATA
TTCGCTATAGAATAACGAGTTGTTTAAATGAAAATATTCATTGAAAAATAAAAGATCATTTGAGTGAAAA
TAGTTCTTTAACAACAAAATAGATGAGGTCATTTTTAGTTTATTTTTTTACCAGGAAGATTTTTTTAGCC
CAGGGACGGAGCCAGATCTTGCCAATCGCAAAAAACTTAATCTTGAAAACTTTTTGAAAATTCTATTGAA
TTTAGCTTTTCGATTCGTTAAAACACATCTATGAACAAATCGAGTTTTATTTTGACTTACTGATAGATTA
GACAATTTAATTATTGCGTTTCATTTTGTAGTCAAAGGTAAATTTTCATTTTGAATTATGCTCTTTAAAA
TATTGTAGCTTAATTCACGCTTATTGAAAAGTTTCCTAATATGTGAATCTTTTTGAATTTGGTTTTTCAT
ATTTATTTATGAAACTATTACCAAGGAGATAAAAACTTGAAAGTTCTGTATTCTTGACATAATTCAATAG
ATTCGTTTATTACTCTTTTTTCTGTTTCATTATATTTCATTTCAACAAAACCACTTAATGGAAAATCTTT
TCTAAGTGGATGTCCTTCAAAGCCATAATCTGTTAAAATACGCTTTAAATTTGAGTGGTTCTTAAAAAAA
ACACCATACATATCTCAAATTTCACACTCATACCAGCCTGCTGTAAAATATAATTTATCACACGAATCTA
CCCCAAATAACTCATGAGTAAATGTTTTGACTCTAAGACGAATATTATAACGGATACTTAATAAATCATA
AACTAATTTAAATCTATATTTGTTGTTAGGATAATCTACACCAGTAATACAAGTTAAAATATCAAATTGG
TATGATACGTGGTATTTAAAAAATAATAAAATATCATATAATAAGTTTGGTTTTACAATTATTACTAAAT
CCTGGTTATAAAATTGAATTTTTTCAAGCGGACATAATTGAAATAAATCTTTAATACTTTTTACAATTAA
CTGTGAATTCATTTGTTAAATTTTTAAAAATTTGGTTACGATACTTTGTATAAAAAAAATTCGAGGGATG
GAAATTAGAAGAAGTCTTATTAAACGGGCTTATAGTTAAATTTTTTTTCAAGAAGTTATATTTTTTATAC
GTTTTTAAATAAATAGAATGATCAAAATAAACACAACCGTTTGGTAGAACTTGCAATGTTTTAAAAGATT
TTAAACCAGAGCTCATCAAAATTTATCGATCAACTTCACCAAATACTATATCTTGAGTACCTATAATTGT
AACAACGTCAGCAATTAAATGACCTTTCGACATAAAATCCAACGCTTGTAAATGATTAAATCCTGGGGCT
TTAATTTTACATCTATAAGGTCTATTAGTATTGTCAGAAATTAAGTATACTCCAAATTCTCCTTTTGGGG
CTTCAGTGCCAATATAAGTTTCGTTGCTAGGTATAATAACTCCTTGAGTGTACATCTTAAAATGATGAAT
TAATGCTTCCATAGACTGTTTCATTTCAACTCTAGTTGGTGGGGAAATCTTAAAATCATTTGTTTTAACG
TAACCAGCCGGCATTAAATTTAAACATTGTTCGATTATTTTCAACGATTCTTTCATTTCAAAAACTCGAA
TTAGATATCGATCATAACAATCACCATTAGTACCAACAGGAATATCAAATTCAAGTTTTTCATACACTTC
ATAAGGCTGGCTTTTTCGTAAATCTCAGTTAATACCTGAACCACGTAACATAACCCCACTAAAACCTCAC
TGGCATGCATCTTTAGCAGTTACAACACCAATATCAACCAACCGTTGCTTCCAAATTCTATTTTCCGTTA
GCATATCTTCCATTTCAGTTAGTCTTAATGTGAATTGTTCAATAAACATATAAATATCATCCAATAAACC
TTTTGGAATGTCAACTTGCAATCCTCCAGGCCTAAAATAAGCCGCATGCATTCGAGCACCTGATACTCGC
TCGTAAAACTCCATAAGCTTTTCTCGTTCTTCAAATGCTCACAAAAAGGGTGTCATTGCGCCTACATCCA
TAGCGTGACACCCAACAGCTAATAAATGATTTAAAATGCGAGTAATTTCAGCAAAAAGGACTCTAATGTA
CTGTGCCCGTTCTGGAATTTTACAGTTAAAAAGTTTTTCAATAGCTAAACAATAGCTATGCTCTTGCGCC
ATCATAGAAACATAATCTAAACGATCAAAATATGGTAACGCTTGAACATAATTTTTATATTCAATTAACT
TTTCTGTACCTCTATGTAATAAACCTATATGAGGATCTGCTCGATTTACTATTTCACCATTAAGTTCTAA
TACTAATCGTAATACACCATGAGCCGCAGGATGTTGAGGACCAAAATTAATTGTAAAATTTTTAATTTTT
TTTAATAAATTCTTTTTTTTTACTGTCATTATTATTTTAAAACGTAATATAATAGATATTACTTCTTAGA
TACGTAAGATATCAACTTTGATTCAAGAATTCCGATAAGCGGGATTAAAACAATAAAAAATAAGAAATAA
AAAACTGTTGCCACTTGACCTACTACTACATAAACATCTTTAACAGGTTTTTGACCAATCCAACCTAATA
ATAAAAAATCAGCAACAAGTAACCAGTAAAAAATTTTAAAAATAGGTCTAAAAGTTGTACTTCTAATTTC
AGATGTATTGGTAAATGGGATTAAAAATAAAATAATAAGCGCTCCTCCCATAGCAGCAACACCACCAAGT
TTATCAGGAATAGATCTTAAAATTGCGTAAAAAGGTAAAAAATATCATTCAGGGACAATATGAGCCGGAG
TTGACATAGGATCTGCAGGTATATAATTATCTGGGTGACCTAACGCATTTGGAAAATAGAAAACAAAAAC
GCCGAAAAAAGTTAAGAAACAAAAAAACGCAAAAAGATCTTTTACCACAAAATATGGATAAAAAGGAATT
TTATCTCCTTTACTATCGATTCCTAATGGATTATTCGATCCGTCTTTATGTAATAGTGCTAAATGCACTA
AACTTAAAGCAGCGATTATAAACGGTAAAAAGAAATGTAAACTAAAAAATCTGTTTAACGTCGCGTTGTT
TACAGTAAATCCTCCTCATAGCCAATCAACAATAGATTGACCTACAACTGGAACTGCTGTCACTAAACTT
GTAATAACAGTAGCTCCCCAAAAACTCATTTGACCTCAAGGTAAAACATATCCCATAAATGCTGTTCCCA
TCATTAAAATAAAAATAAGAACACCTGAACATCAAAGTAATTGTCGTGGTTGCATGTATGAACCGTAGTA
AAGTCCACGGAAAATGTGACAGTAAACTACAATGAAAAACATTGAAGCACCATTTGCATGGATATAACGA
ATTAACCAACCATTATTTACGTCTCGCATAATATGTTCAACGCTACTAAATGCTAGATCAATATGTGGTG
TATAATGCATAGCTAAAAAAATTCCAGATAAAATTTGAATAATTAAACAAATTCCAGCAGAAGACCCAAA
ACTCCAAGCGTATGTCAGATTTAATGGACTTGGGTAATGTATTAAATGACTATCTAAAATAGATAATAAA
TAATTTTTACCCCATCTTATTGTTTTAGTAACAAAAGAAGACATAAAATTTGAGTTACCATACTCATTTG
AATGTTTCGAGTTTATAAATTTGCCAAAAGTACTAAGTTTTAGGTCATAGCTTGGGTTCATAAAGTTGTA
ACAGATTTAAACTATTA
