>Addgene plasmid #189621 | pTP-PCR C4 | addgene full sequence | sequence record 379021 | Addgene NGS Result
CTAAATAAAAGATATGATGTTAAAGAAAATAAGCATAGATATACCAAAGATTTGATTTAATCAATAAATT
ATATAAACTTTTTAAGTTATGAATTTATCATAATTCAAAATGAATGGTTGCGTTATAAAAATCGTTTATC
TATTAATCTATAAAAAATTTAAGAAAGGGTAATTAGTATTCTTTTTTACTTATTTTGTTAGATGAAAAAG
CTTCAAATACCACATAAAAAAAGAATAATGAAGAGATAGCAGAAACGTAAGAACCTCAAGATGCAATTTT
ATTAAACGTAAAATATGCGTCAGGATAATCAGGGATTCGTCTTGGCATACCTGCAACACCCAAAAAATGC
ATTGGGAAAAAGGTTAAATTTACCCCAACGAAAAAACTCCAAAAATGAATTTTTCCTAGTATTTCTGAAT
ATCTAACTCCAGTGATTTTTTCAAACCAAAAATAGATACCCCCTAGCATAGAAAATACTGCACCCATCGA
CAACAGTGGCCTAATTTACCAATCTCGTTGCTTATCAATAAATCGACCCCGAACCGTACGTGCAAGTTTC
CCTGCATACGGCTCTCACTCATGTTAAAATTGGACAGAAGTTTTATTTGACTCGTTTGCCATCGTATACG
CCCTGATGTATTTTTATATGACATTTTTTGCAAACAGGAACTTGTTTTCGATTCATTCTAGACATCATAC
TGGATAAGTAGTCTTTACGCTTAGTTTTACTAAATTTTCGAACGTGATGAATTTCAATATCCTGATTACT
GCCACATAATACACAAGGGCCTTTAAGATCTTTACGACCTCTTTGTACTCGACGATCATACTGGTCAATA
TATGCTTCTAATGAAGAATAGTCTAATATAGGAGCTATAGTAAACTTTTTCGGACGACGATAATCGACCG
TAGGGTAACTAATAATAATTTTACCCGATTCATCTTTAATATTAAGATTCTTGCCGTATTTGTTAAATAC
CCTCCGTAGAGTAGTAAGTTTCATCTTAGAGGCAATGGTAAGGGCACAAGAGTATTTTAAGATATAATGT
ACTCTAGCAGCGACTCTACCGTAATTATTAGCTAACTTGTAGTATTGAAGAATACCTCTTTCCACCGTTT
TATAATGTTCTATCATATCATACAACGTATGATTTATAAATCTTCCATTTCTGGTAGGTGAACCGTCTTT
CTTGGTGTAACCTCGTTCATTCAACTTTTTTACAATTTGATCGGTAGGACCGTCTAAAACAGTATTAGTG
GTTCTACGAGAAAGTTGACCTTTGAGATTATGAGCTATTTTCATTTTAGAAAGCTTAGTTTTGTATACAC
GATAACCTAAAAATGTTGCGGAATCTAACTGACTATGAGTTATCTTGGTCTTTTCGATGTTTAAGGTAAG
TTTTAGTTGTTCGAACAAAAACGTTTTGCACTCATCAACTATTTGCTTACAATAAACTTTTGGACCATTT
AAACCCATGATGAAATCGTCCGCATAACGAACATAGTGAAGTCTAATAAAATTTCGATCATGTGCATACA
AACTAGGGATAGAGTGATCAGTAACTTTTCCGGAACGTATCATTTTTGTATAAACAGGGTTGGCTTTCCT
TCTTTTACCTTTAGTATATTTAGGTATAAGATCTCTTTCAACCCATTTGTCAAAAGGAGTCATATAAATG
TTCGCTAGAACAGGAGATAAAACTCCTCCTTGGCTTGTCCCAATGCGCATTTTAACTATTTTATCTGGGG
ACTCACCATAACCCACTCTAAGGTATTTGTAGATTAAGTCTATAAAAGCTTGGTCATCTATCTTGGTTTT
CAGTAAATTGACCAATACCTGATGATTCAAGCTTGGGAATTGTTGATCAATATCCCCTTCAATAAGCCAA
TTATCGTGGGCAAATTCCATTTTAATTTGGTTTAAAGCAGTATGACAGCCTCTACCGGATACCCAACCAT
GAGAGTTTTTGCTAAAATCACCTTCGAAAACCAGCATTAATAAAAAACGCATGGCTTCTTGGACAATCTT
ATCTCTCGGAGAAGGAATAGTTAAAGGTCTCTTCCCCCCATCAGACTTAGAAATGTAAGTTCTTCTAGAA
GGAGAAAATTGGAATATTCCGTTCCGCATGGTATTTGCAGTTTCCTCTAACCAAGATAGAGCGATTCCAT
CTAAGGTTTCTTTACTCAAAGCAAAAGTTAAACTTCCACTATTAGAGCGGATTCTAGCCCAAGCGGCAAT
TAGAAAATTTGGATCAGACATGATACTACTCAAATTGACACATTTTTTGTTACTGATAATATAAGATCTC
AATAAGTCCAACTGATTTGATTCGTATACACCCGAAAGCGTATCTTTGTCAAACCTAACATAACTAGGTT
CCTTCCTGCAAGATTGCGCAGTACTATGGACCCTCCGTAACCCCCATTCTTTCGAATTTCGGGTCATCGC
GAATTCCGTTCGTTTTCGTCGCAAAACTAACTTAGGGCTCCCCTTTCTAAAACTGCTACTTGCAGCCGGC
TTGTTGAACTTGCTTGATGAAAGAAAGACTACGTAATTTCTAACACTCAATCGTTTAATAGGGACTTCAG
ACCCTGCCAGAAAGTTGTAACTGGGATTCGTAAACCTACCCATATTAGTTAATAGCTTGGCACTCACTCT
TTCAGAGCGCCTTCTGATGCATGCTATGGTCCCTTGCGAAGTTAGCCCTCTCAGGTAAGCATCATGCTTT
ATCACAAATCGTTTAATCAATATATTCATTAATTAACGAATAAGCAAGTAATGTGAGTCTTGATCAAAGT
CAAGACAGGCGAAAACGACGTTAGACGCCGCACCGTAATGAAAATGTGCTACCACATAATAGGTATCATG
TAAAGCTATATCAATACCAGAATTAGCAAGAACAACTCCTGTAACGCCACCTACGGTGAATAAAAATATG
AAACCAATTGCAAAAAGACCTGGGGTCCGTAGATCAATAGAACCACCTCATAATGTAGCAAGTCAACTAA
ATATTTTAATTCCTGTTGGAATAGCAATAATCATAGTTGCTGCTGTAAAGTAAGCTCTGGTATCTATATC
CAAACCTACAGTAAACATATGGTGAGCCCATACGATAAAACCTAAAACACCGATAGAAAACATAGCGTAA
ACCATACCAAGGTAACCAAAAATAGGTTTTTTTGCGGTACTAACTACAATGTGGCTTATAATACCAAATC
CAGGTAAAATAAGTATATAAACTTCAGGGTGACCAAAAAATCAAAAAAGATGTTGAAATAACACAGGATC
ACCTCCTCCTGCAGGATCAAAAAATGTGGTATTGAAATTTCTATCTGTTAATAGCATAGTAATTGCACCA
GCTAATACAGGTAACGATAACAATAATAAAAATGCTGTAATTAAAACTGACCATACAAATAAAGGAAGAT
TATGAAAAGATAAACTTTTTACTCGCATATTGAAAATAGTACAAATAAAGTTGATAGCACCTAAAATAGA
AGAAGCGCCAGATAAATGTAAACTAAAAATAGCCAAATCTACAGAACCGCCAGAGTGAGCTGTTGCACTG
GACAACGGCGGGTATACAGTTCAACCAGTACCAACTCCAGCTTCGGTTAACATTGATGCAAATAATAATA
ATAATGATGGAGGTAATAACCAAAAACTGATATTATTCATTCTTGGGAAAGCCATATCAGGTGCACCAAT
CATTAAAGGAACAAACCAATTACCGAATCCTCCAATCAGAGTTGGCATTACCATGAAAAAAATCATTAAT
ATAGCATGACCCGTAACAATAACGTTATATAGATGATGATTATACTCTAAAAAACTACCGTTAGGCTGTG
CTAGTGTTATTCGAATATATAAAGATAAAGCAGTACCAGCAACTCCTGAAATTGCTCCAAAAATTAAATA
TAAAGTTCCAATATCTTTGTGGTTAGTTGAAAAAAGCCAACGAGTTACAAATTTATAAATAGGATTTAAT
TGCGGACTATAGGTTGCCATTAGTATTTTATTGATTTTTAGAAGGTTTTTCGTTTAGTAAAAAAAAACTT
AATATTAAAAACAAAACAAAAATTTTAAAATCAATAAAGTCTCCTAAGAAAACTCAAAACTGTCTTACAC
CTAAAATTAAGGTAAGACCTGTTAGAATTAAAAAAGTATAATGATATAAATAACCTGTCTGAAGTTTAGA
AATATATAAGGCTTTTTTTGTTATTGCCGAAGACAATCCCATTGGTCCAAAAATTTCTATGATTCCTCTG
TCAATAGTCTTGTAAGTAACGGTATAACTAATAGTAAAAAAAAACTGACTAACATATTCATTATAGACTT
TATCAAAAAATCACTTTTTATTGAAAAAATTATAAATTTTTTTTCCTATTGTAGATAGCTTTAATTTGAC
TAATATTTTACTACCAAATAAATAAAGTAAAAATGAAGATGTTACTCCTAAGATACTTAAAGCAACTGGT
AGTATCTTATAAAAATGAGTAATAAACTCAGAATCTATTCTATTCATATTTTCGATACTAGTGAAAATAG
CGTTTCCTCAAAAATCACTACCAAAGCCTATAATCATATCTTTTGCATAAAATCCTATCAATACACTTGG
AATAACTAAAAAAAATAAAGAAGCGGATATTTGATAAGAAGAATCATATGCTGCACAAATGACTGATTTG
TAACCATTTGGTTTAGATAGAAAAGTTAAATAAATTAATCGAGTTGAATAAAAGGCTGTCAAAAAAGCAC
CTAAAGTACCTAAAATGTAACTGAAATGGCCTTCTAACGTATATTTACCATATGCTACTTCAAGAATGAC
GTCTTTTGAATAAAACCCAGTTAAGAAAGGGAAACCTATAAGAGCCAAAGAGCCTATCACCATCATAGAA
TACGTAAATGGTACTAATTTTTTTAACCCTCCCATTTTACGCATATCTTGCTCATCTGCAACTGCATGAA
TAATTGATCCAGCACCTAAAAACAGTAAAGCTTTAAAAAAAGCGTGATTAACTAAATGGAAAACTCCAAC
CGAGTAGTTGGACAGACCACAGGCAAACACCATGTAACCCAACTGACTACACGTTGAATACGCAATTACC
CGTTTTAAATCGTTTTGTAATAAGCCAACAGTAGCCGCAAAAAACGCAGTACAAGCGCCTACTATTGTAA
CTAAGCTAAGTATACTAGATGTATATTCAAATAAAGGAGAGGTACGGGCAATTAAAAATACTCCCGCAGT
TACCATTGTTGCTGCGTGAATTAAGGCGGAAACAGGGGTAGGACCTTCCATTGCGTCAGGTAACCAAGTA
TGCAGTCCCAATTGCGCAGATTTACCTACAGCCCCGATAAACAAAAAGAAACATATAAGAGAAATTAAAT
CAAAATCAAAATTTAAAAAATGAAACACTTTATTAGTAAAAATCGGGGTTAAAGCAAAAACTGTGGCATA
ATCCACAGCCTTATATTCTACAAAAATAATTAAAATCCCAATAACAAGTCCAAAATCACCAATTCTATTT
AAAATCATTGCTTTTATTGCTGCTTTATTCGCTTGAATTCGTGTAAACCAAAAATTAATAAGCAAATATG
AACAAAGACCTACACCTTCTCAACCTACAAACATTTGTATGAAATTATCGGCAGTAACTAAAATCAGCAT
AAAGAATGTGAAAAGAGATAAATAAGACATAAACCGAGGAAGGTGAGGGTCATAAGCCATATATTCAGTA
GAATATAAATGTACTATGGAGGAAACAAAAGTTACGACACAACACATAACAACGGTTAAAGAGTCAAATA
AAAATCCTCAATCTACATTTAGCATTTCAGAATTAATTCAAGGAGCGAGTTTTATATACACACAACAATC
TAACAAAGCTACTTCATAAAAAGCGAAAAGAGATAAACAAAACGTGACCATTAAACAAATTACTGTCACA
AAAGATGATCCAAAAGGGCCAAGAATCCGGCCGAATAATCCAGCACAAATCGAGCCTATCAACGGTAAAA
AAATTAATAATAAATACATAAAAACAGTTCAAATAATTAATCTGAACTGCCTCGAGATCTTCCGCTGCAT
AACCCTGCTTCGGGGTCATTATAGCGATTTTTTCGGTATATCCATCCTTTTTCGCACGATATACAGGATT
TTGCCAAAGGGTTCGTGTAGACTTTCCTTGGTGTATCCAACGGCGTCAGCCGGGCAGGATAGGTGAAGTA
GGCCCACCCGCGAGCGGGTGTTCCTTCTTCACTGTCCCTTATTCGCACCTGGCGGTGCTCAACGGGAATC
CTGCTCTGCGAGGCTGGCCGGCTACCGCCGGCGTAACAGATGAGGGCAAGCGGATGGCTGATGAAACCAA
GCCAACCAGGAAGGGCAGCCCACCTATCAAGGTGTACTGCCTTCCAGACGAACGAAGAGCGATTGAGGAA
AAGGCGGCGGCGGCCGGCATGAGCCTGTCGGCCTACCTGCTGGCCGTCGGCCAGGGCTACAAAATCACGG
GCGTCGTGGACTATGAGCACGTCCGCGAGCTGGCCCGCATCAATGGCGACCTGGGCCGCCTGGGCGGCCT
GCTGAAACTCTGGCTCACCGACGACCCGCGCACGGCGCGGTTCGGTGATGCCACGATCCTCGCCCTGCTG
GCGAAGATCGAAGAGAAGCAGGACGAGCTTGGCAAGGTCATGATGGGCGTGGTCCGCCCGAGGGCAGAGC
CATGACTTTTTTAGCCGCTAAAACGGCCGGGGGGTGCGCGTGATTGCCAAGCACGTCCCCATGCGCTCCA
TCAAGAAGAGGCACTTCGAGCTGTAAGTACATCACCGACGAGCAAGGCAAGACGATCGCGATCGCGAGCT
GGTTGCCCTCGCCGGTGGGCTGGCGGCCGTCTATGGCCCTGCAAACGCGCCAGAAACGCCGTCGAAGCCG
TGTGCGAGACACCGCGGCCGGCCGCCGGCGTTGTGGATACCTCGCGGAAAACTTGGCCCTCACTGACAGA
TGAGGGGCGGACGTTGACACTTGAGGGGCCGACTCACCCGGCGCGGCGTTGACAGATGAGGGGCAGGCTC
GATTTCGGCCGGCGACGTGGAGCTGGCCAGCCTCGCAAATCGGCGAAAACGCCTGATTTTACGCGAGTTT
CCCACAGATGATGTGGACAAGCCTGGGGATAAGTGCCCTGCGGTATTGACACTTGAGGGGCGCGACTACT
GACAGATGAGGGGCGCGATCCTTGACACTTGAGGGGCAGAGTGCTGACAGATGAGGGGCGCACCTATTGA
CATTTGAGGGGCTGTCCACAGGCAGAAAATCCAGCATTTGCAAGGGTTTCCGCCCGTTTTTCGGCCACCG
CTAACCTGTCTTTTAACCTGCTTTTAAACCAATATTTATAAACCTTGTTTTTAACCAGGGCTGCGCCCTG
TGCGCGTGACCGCGCACGCCGAAGGGGGGTGCCCCCCCTTCTCGAACCCTCCCGGTCGAGTGAGCGAGGA
AGCACCAGGGAACAGCACTTATATATTCTGCTTACACACGATGCCTGAAAAAACTTCCCTTGGGGTTATC
CACTTATCCACGGGGATATTTTTATAATTATTTTTTTTATAGTTTTTAGATCTTCTTTTTTAGAGCGCCT
TGTAGGCCTTTATCCATGCTGGTTCTAGAGAAGGTGTTGTGACAAATTGCCCTTTCAGTGTGACAAATCA
CCCTCAAATGACAGTCCTGTCTGTGACAAATTGCCCTTAACCCTGTGACAAATTGCCCTCAGAAGAAGCT
GTTTTTTCACAAAGTTATCCCTGCTTATTGACTCTTTTTTATTTAGTGTGACAATCTAAAAACTTGTCAC
ACTTCACATGGATCTGTCATGGCGGAAACAGCGGTTATCAATCACAAGAAACGTAAAAATAGCCCGCGAA
TCGTCCAGTCAAACGACCTCACTGAGGCGGCATATAGTCTCTCCCGGGATCAAAAACGTATGCTGTATCT
GTTCGTTGACCAGATCAGAAAATCTGATGGCACCCTACAGGAACATGACGGTATCTGCGAGATCCATGTT
GCTAAATATGCTGAAATATTCGGATTGACCTCTGCGGAAGCCAGTAAGGATATACGGCAGGCATTGAAGA
GTTTCGCGGGGAAGGAAGTGGTTTTTTATCGCCCTGAAGAGGATGCCGGCGATGAAAAAGGCTATGAATC
TTTTCCTTGGTTTATCAAACGTGCGCACAGTCCATCCAGAGGGCTTTACAGTGTACATATCAACCCATAT
CTCATTCCCTTCTTTATCGGGTTACAGAACCGGTTTACGCAGTTTCGGCTTAGTGAAACAAAAGAAATCA
CCAATCCGTATGCCATGCGTTTATACGAATCCCTGTGTCAGTATCGTAAGCCGGATGGCTCAGGCATCGT
CTCTCTGAAAATCGACTGGATCATAGAGCGTTACCAGCTGCCTCAAAGTTACCAGCGTATGCCTGACTTC
CGCCGCCGCTTCCTGCAGGTCTGTGTTAATGAGATCAACAGCAGAACTCCAATGCGCCTCTCATACATTG
AGAAAAAGAAAGGCCGCCAGACGACTCATATCGTATTTTCCTTCCGCGATATCACTTCCATGACGACAGG
ATAGTCTGAGGGTTATCTGTCACAGATTTGAGGGTGGTTCGTCACATTTGTTCTGACCTACTGAGGGTAA
TTTGTCACAGTTTTGCTGTTTCCTTCAGCCTGCATGGATTTTCTCATACTTTTTGAACTGTAATTTTTAA
GGAAGCCAAATTTGAGGGCAGTTTGTCACAGTTGATTTCCTTCTCTTTCCCTTCGTCATGTGACCTGATA
TCGGGGGTTAGTTCGTCATCATTGATGAGGGTTGATTATCACAGTTTATTACTCTGAATTGGCTATCCGC
GTGTGTACCTCTACCTGGAGTTTTTCCCACGGTGGATATTTCTTCTTGCGCTGAGCGTAAGAGCTATCTG
ACAGAACAGTTCTTCTTTGCTTCCTCGCCAGTTCGCTCGCTATGCTCGGTTACACGGCTGCGGCGAGCAT
CACGTGCTATAAAAATAATTATAATTTAAATTTTTTAATATAAATATATAAATTAAAAATAGAAAGTAAA
AAAAGAAATTAAAGAAAAAATAGTTTTTGTTTTCCGAAGATGTAAAAGACTCTAGGGGGATCGCCAACAA
ATACTACCTTTTACCTTGCTCTTCCTGCTCTCAGGTATTAATGCCGAATTGTTTCATCTTGTCTGTGTAG
AAGACCACACACGAAAATCCTGTGATTTTACATTTTACTTATCGTTAATCGAATGTATATCTATTTAATC
TGCTTTTCTTGTCTAATAAATATATATGTAAAGTACGCTTTTTGTTGAAATTTTTTAAACCTTTGTTTAT
TTTTTTTTCTTCATTCCGTAACTCTTCTACCTTCTTTATTTACTTTCTAAAATCCAAATACAAAACATAA
AAATAAATAAACACAGAGTAAATTCCCAAATTATTCCATCATTAAAAGATACGAGGCGCGTGTAAGTTAC
AGGCAAGCGATCCTAGTACACTCTATATTTTTTTATGCCTCGGTAATGATTTTCATTTTTTTTTTCCACC
TAGCGGATGACTCTTTTTTTTTCTTAGCGATTGGCATTATCACATAATGAATTATACATTATATAAAGTA
ATGTGATTTCTTCGAAGAATATACTAAAAAATGAGCAGGCAAGATAAACGAAGGCAAAGATGACAGAGCA
GAAAGCCCTAGTAAAGCGTATTACAAATGAAACCAAGATTCAGATTGCGATCTCTTTAAAGGGTGGTCCC
CTAGCGATAGAGCACTCGATCTTCCCAGAAAAAGAGGCAGAAGCAGTAGCAGAACAGGCCACACAATCGC
AAGTGATTAACGTCCACACAGGTATAGGGTTTCTGGACCATATGATACATGCTCTGGCCAAGCATTCCGG
CTGGTCGCTAATCGTTGAGTGCATTGGTGACTTACACATAGACGACCATCACACCACTGAAGACTGCGGG
ATTGCTCTCGGTCAAGCTTTTAAAGAGGCCCTAGGGGCCGTGCGTGGAGTAAAAAGGTTTGGATCAGGAT
TTGCGCCTTTGGATGAGGCACTTTCCAGAGCGGTGGTAGATCTTTCGAACAGGCCGTACGCAGTTGTCGA
ACTTGGTTTGCAAAGGGAGAAAGTAGGAGATCTCTCTTGCGAGATGATCCCGCATTTTCTTGAAAGCTTT
GCAGAGGCTAGCAGAATTACCCTCCACGTTGATTGTCTGCGAGGCAAGAATGATCATCACCGTAGTGAGA
GTGCGTTCAAGGCTCTTGCGGTTGCCATAAGAGAAGCCACCTCGCCCAATGGTACCAACGATGTTCCCTC
CACCAAAGGTGTTCTTATGTAGTTTTACACAGGAGTCTGGACTTGACGCTAGTGATAATAAGTGACTGAG
GTATGTGCTCTTCTTATCTCCTTTTGTAGTGTTGCTCTTATTTTAAACAACTTTGCGGTTTTTTGATGAC
TTTGCGATTTTGTTGTTGCTTTGCAGTAAATTGCAAGATTTAATAAAAAAACGCAAAGCAATGATTAAAG
GATGTTCAGAATGAAACTCATGGAAACACTTAACCAGTGCATAAACGCTGGTCATGAAATGACGAAGGCT
ATCGCCATTGCACAGTTTAATGATGACAGCCCGGAAGCGAGGAAAATAACCCGGCGCTGGAGAATAGGTG
AAGCAGCGGATTTAGTTGGGGTTTCTTCTCAGGCTATCAGAGATGCCGAGAAAGCAGGGCGACTACCGCA
CCCGGATATGGAAATTCGAGGACGGGTTGAGCAACGTGTTGGTTATACAATTGAACAAATTAATCATATG
CGTGATGTGTTTGGTACGCGATTGCGACGTGCTGAAGACGTATTTCCACCGGTGATCGGGGTTGCTGCCC
ATAAAGGTGGCGTTTACAAAACCTCAGTTTCTGTTCATCTTGCTCAGGATCTGGCTCTGAAGGGGCTACG
TGTTTTGCTCGTGGAAGGTAACGACCCCCAGGGAACAGCCTCAATGTATCACGGATGGGTACCAGATCTT
CATATTCATGCAGAAGACACTCTCCTGCCTTTCTATCTTGGGGAAAAGGACGATGTCACTTATGCAATAA
AGCCCACTTGCTGGCCGGGGCTTGACATTATTCCTTCCTGTCTGGCTCTGCACCGTATTGAAACTGAGTT
AATGGGCAAATTTGATGAAGGTAAACTGCCCACCGATCCACACCTGATGCTCCGACTGGCCATTGAAACT
GTTGCTCATGACTATGATGTCATAGTTATTGACAGCGCGCCTAACCTGGGTATCGGCACGATTAATGTCG
TATGTGCTGCTGATGTGCTGATTGTTCCCACGCCTGCTGAGTTGTTTGACTACACCTCCGCACTGCAGTT
TTTCGATATGCTTCGTGATCTGCTCAAGAACGTTGATCTTAAAGGGTTCGAGCCTGATGTACGTATTTTG
CTTACCAAATACAGCAATAGCAATGGCTCTCAGTCCCCGTGGATGGAGGAGCAAATTCGGGATGCCTGGG
GAAGCATGGTTCTAAAAAATGTTGTACGTGAAACGGATGAAGTTGGTAAAGGTCAGATCCGGATGAGAAC
TGTTTTTGAACAGGCCATTGATCAACGCTCTTCAACTGGTGCCTGGAGAAATGCTCTTTCTATTTGGGAA
CCTGTCTGCAATGAAATTTTCGATCGTCTGATTAAACCACGCTGGGAGATTAGATAATGAAGCGTGCGCC
TGTTATTCCAAAACATACGCTCAATACTCAACCGGTTGAAGATACTTCGTTATCGACACCAGCTGCCCCG
ATGGTGGATTCGTTAATTGCGCGCGTAGGAGTAATGGCTCGCGGTAATGCCATTACTTTGCCTGTATGTG
GTCGGGATGTGAAGTTTACTCTTGAAGTGCTCCGGGGTGATAGTGTTGAGAAGACCTCTCGGGTATGGTC
AGGTAATGAACGTGACCAGGAGCTGCTTACTGAGGACGCACTGGATGATCTCATCCCTTCTTTTCTACTG
ACTGGTCAACAGACACCGGCGTTCGGTCGAAGAGTATCTGGTGTCATAGAAATTGCCGATGGGAGTCGCC
GTCGTAAAGCTGCTGCACTTACCGAAAGTGATTATCGTGTTCTGGTTGGCGAGCTGGATGATGAGCAGAT
GGCTGCATTATCCAGATTGGGTAACGATTATCGCCCAACAAGTGCTTATGAACGTGGTCAGCGTTATGCA
AGCCGATTGCAGAATGAATTTGCTGGAAATATTTCTGCGCTGGCTGATGCGGAAAATATTTCACGTAAGA
TTATTACCCGCTGTATCAACACCGCCAAATTGCCTAAATCAGTTGTTGCTCTTTTTTCTCACCCCGGTGA
ACTATCTGCCCGGTCAGGTGATGCACTTCAAAAAGCCTTTACAGATAAAGAGGAATTACTTAAGCAGCAG
GCATCTAACCTTCATGAGCAGAAAAAAGCTGGGGTGATATTTGAAGCTGAAGAAGTTATCACTCTTTTAA
CTTCTGTGCTTAAAACGTCATCTGCATCAAGAACTAGTTTAAGCTCACGACATCAGTTTGCTCCTGGAGC
GACAGTATTGTATAAGGGCGATAAAATGGTGCTTAACCTGGACAGGTCTCGTGTTCCAACTGAGTGTATA
GAGAAAATTGAGGCCATTCTTAAGGAACTTGAAAAGCCAGCACCCTGATGCGACCTCGTTTTAGTCTACG
TTTATCTGTCTTTACTTAATGTCCTTTGTTACAGGCCAGAAAGCATAACTGGCCTGAATATTCTCTCTGG
GCCCACTGTTCCACTTGTATCGTCGGTCTGATAATCAGACTGGGACCACGGTCCCACTCGTATCGTCGGT
CTGATTATTAGTCTGGGACCACGGTCCCACTCGTATCGTCGGTCTGATTATTAGTCTGGGACCACGGTCC
CACTCGTATCGTCGGTCTGATAATCAGACTGGGACCACGGTCCCACTCGTATCGTCGGTCTGATTATTAG
TCTGGGACCATGGTCCCACTCGTATCGTCGGTCTGATTATTAGTCTGGGACCACGGTCCCACTCGTATCG
TCGGTCTGATTATTAGTCTGGAACCACGGTCCCACTCGTATCGTCGGTCTGATTATTAGTCTGGGACCAC
GGTCCCACTCGTATCGTCGGTCTGATTATTAGTCTGGGACCACGATCCCACTCGTGTTGTCGGTCTGATT
ATCGGTCTGGGACCACGGTCCCACTTGTATTGTCGATCAGACTATCAGCGTGAGACTACGATTCCATCAA
TGCCTGTCAAGGGCAAGTATTGACATGTCGTCGTAACCTGTAGAACGGAGTAACCTCGGTGTGCGGTTGT
ATGCCTGCTGTGGATTGCTGCTGTGTCCTGCTTATCCACAACATTTTGCGCACGGTTATGTGGACAAAAT
ACCTGGTTACCCAGGCCGTGCCGGCACGTTAACCGGGCTGCATCCGATGCAAGTGTGTCGCTGTCGACGA
GCTCGCGAGCTCGGACATGAGGTTGCCCCGTATTCAGTGTCGCTGATTTGTATTGTCTGAAGTTGTTTTT
ACGTTAAGTTGATGCAGATCAATTAATACGATACCTGCGTCATAATTGATTATTTGACGTGGTTTGATGG
CCTCCACGCACGTTGTGATATGTAGATGATAATCATTATCACTTTACGGGTCCTTTCCGGTGATCCGACA
GGTTACGGGGCGGCGACCTCGCGGGTTTTCGCTATTTATGAAAATTTTCCGGTTTAAGGCGTTTCCGTTC
TTCTTCGTCATAACTTAATGTTTTTATTTAAAATACCCTCTGAAAAGAAAGGAAACGACAGGTGCTGAAA
GCGAGCTTTTTGGCCTCTGTCGTTTCCTTTCTCTGTTTTTGTCCGTGGAATGAACAATGGAAGTCCGAGC
TCATCGCTAATAACTTCGTATAGCATACATTATACGAAGTTATATTCGATGCGGCCGCAAGGGGTTCGCG
TCAGCGGGTGTTGGCGGGTGTCGGGGCTGGCTTAACTATGCGGCATCAGAGCAGATTGTACTGAGAGTGC
ACCATATGCGGTGTGAAATACCACACAGATGCGTAAGGAGAAAATACCGCATCAGGCGCCATTCGCCATT
CAGCTGCGCAACTGTTGGGAAGGGCGATCGGTGCGGGCCTCTTCGCTATTACGCCAGCTGGCGAAAGGGG
GATGTGCTGCAAGGCGATTAAGTTGGGTAACGCCAGGGTTTTCCCAGTCACGACGTTGTAAAACGACGGC
CAGTGAATTGTAATACGACTCACTATAGGGCGAATTCGAGCTCGGTACCCGGGGATCCTCTAGAGTCGAC
CTGCAGGCATGCAAGCTTGAGTATTCTATAGTCTCACCTAAATAGCTTGGCGTAATCATGGTCATAGCTG
TTTCCTGTGTGAAATTGTTATCCGCTCACAATTCCACACAACATACGAGCCGGAAGCATAAAGTGTAAAG
CCTGGGGTGCCTAATGAGTGAGCTAACTCACATTAATTGCGTTGCGCTCACTGCCCGCTTTCCAGTCGGG
AAACCTGTCGTGCCAGCTGCATTAATGAATCGGCCAACGCGAACCCCTTGCGGCCGCCCGGGCCGTCGAC
CAATTCTCATGTTTGACAGCTTATCATCGAATTTCTGCCATTCATCCGCTTATTATCACTTATTCAGGCG
TAGCAACCAGGCGTTTAAGGGCACCAATAACTGCCTTAAAAAAATTACGCCCCGCCCTGCCACTCATCGC
AGTACTGTTGTAATTCATTAAGCATTCTGCCGACATGGAAGCCATCACAAACGGCATGATGAACCTGAAT
CGCCAGCGGCATCAGCACCTTGTCGCCTTGCGTATAATATTTGCCCATGGTGAAAACGGGGGCGAAGAAG
TTGTCCATATTGGCCACGTTTAAATCAAAACTGGTGAAACTCACCCAGGGATTGGCTGAGACGAAAAACA
TATTCTCAATAAACCCTTTAGGGAAATAGGCCAGGTTTTCACCGTAACACGCCACATCTTGCGAATATAT
GTGTAGAAACTGCCGGAAATCGTCGTGGTATTCACTCCAGAGCGATGAAAACGTTTCAGTTTGCTCATGG
AAAACGGTGTAACAAGGGTGAACACTATCCCATATCACCAGCTCACCGTCTTTCATTGCCATACGAAATT
CCGGATGAGCATTCATCAGGCGGGCAAGAATGTGAATAAAGGCCGGATAAAACTTGTGCTTATTTTTCTT
TACGGTCTTTAAAAAGGCCGTAATATCCAGCTGAACGGTCTGGTTATAGGTACATTGAGCAACTGACTGA
AATGCCTCAAAATGTTCTTTACGATGCCATTGGGATATATCAACGGTGGTATATCCAGTGATTTTTTTCT
CCATTTTAGCTTCCTTAGCTCCTGAAAATCTCGATAACTCAAAAAATACGCCCGGTAGTGATCTTATTTC
ATTATGGTGAAAGTTGGAACCTCTTACGTGCCGATCAACGTCTCATTTTCGCCAAAAGTTGGCCCAGGGC
TTCCCGGTATCAACAGGGACACCAGGATTTATTTATTCTGCGAAGTGATCTTCCGTCACAGGTATTTATT
CGCGATAAGCTCATGGAGCGGCGTAACCGTCGCACAGGAAGGACAGAGAAAGCGCGGATCTGGGAAGTGA
CGGACAGAACGGTCAGGACCTGGATTGGGGAGGCGGTTGCCGCCGCTGCTGCTGACGGTGTGACGTTCTC
TGTTCCGGTCACACCACATACGTTCCGCCATTCCTATGCGATGCACATGCTGTATGCCGGTATACCGCTG
AAAGTTCTGCAAAGCCTGATGGGACATAAGTCCATCAGTTCAACGGAAGTCTACACGAAGGTTTTTGCGC
TGGATGTGGCTGCCCGGCACCGGGTGCAGTTTGTGATGCCGGAGTCTGATGCGGTTGCGATGCTGAAACA
ATTATCCTGAGAATAAATGCCTTGGCCTTTATATGGAAATGTGGAACTGAGTGGATATGCTGTTTTTGTC
TGTTAAACAGAGAAGCTGGCTGTTATCCACTGAGAAGCGAACGAAACAGTCGGGAAAATCTCCCATTATC
GTAGAGATCCGCATTATTAATCTCAGGAGCCTGTGTAGCGTTTATAGGAAGTAGTGTTCTGTCATGATGC
CTGCAAGCGGTAACGAAAACGATTTGAATATGCCTTCAGGAACAATAGAAATCTTCGTGCGGTGTTACGT
TGAAGTGGAGCGGATTATGTCAGCAATGGACAGAACAACCTAATGAACACAGAACCATGATGTGGTCTGT
CCTTTTACAGCCAGTAGTGCTCGCCGCAGTCGAGCGACAGGGCGAAGCCCATCGATACTAGCTTGATTGG
GATATCTCGCTCATGTTTGTCGCGTGCTATGTCTTTTTAGGTACTTTGAACCTACGTTCGTACTTGTATA
ATATGATCATCGTATTATCGTTTTTCATCCGTCCAGCGCAAAATGCATTAGCAGCTAGTCCTAGCGTGCG
GAGCTACCTGGACAGGTGCATGACGGATGCGTGTCCTTCAGTGACTTTCTAATTAACAGTAACTTCTTTA
CTTATGTTTCAGTTTGTAAGAAGCGGGATTCGCTCGTCGCTTGACATCTGATTGGACTGCGTCGGCACGT
GAAAACTACATTGTGAAATCTGCTAAAACTCCGGGTATCTCTGACACAAAACGATTCGGCTTCGCAATTT
CAACATTACGGTCAAGGCTAACGTATCTTTCTCGGTCAACTTCAGATTATGCCGATTAAATTGTCGTAGC
TTTCAAGGCGTTTTGAGTACTGCGGCAGTTGTTGAACCTGCAAGGAGAAGATCTCGACAACAGAATAAAG
CGAAAAATGGGTCTCATGCACTAACACTCAGGCCTCCCTCATAATCTCTGTTTGAGTTTACCAACAACAC
ATATATACATTTCGACAAAATGACCACTCTTGACGACACGGCTTACCGGTACCGCACCAGTGTCCCGGGG
GACGCCGAGGCCATCGAGGCACTGGATGGGTCCTTCACCACCGACACCGTCTTCCGCGTCACCGCCACCG
GGGACGGCTTCACCCTGCGGGAGGTGCCGGTGGACCCGCCCCTGACCAAGGTGTTCCCCGACGACGAATC
GGACGACGAATCGGACGACGGGGAGGACGGCGACCCGGACTCCCGGACGTTCGTCGCGTACGGGGACGAC
GGCGACCTGGCGGGCTTCGTGGTCGTCTCGTACTCCGGCTGGAACCGCCGGCTGACCGTCGAGGACATCG
AGGTCGCCCCGGAGCACCGGGGGCACGGGGTCGGGCGCGCGTTGATGGGGCTCGCGACGGAGTTCGCCCG
CGAGCGGGGCGCCGGGCACCTCTGGCTGGAGGTCACCAACGTCAACGCACCGGCGATCCACGCGTACCGG
CGGATGGGGTTCACCCTCTGCGGCCTGGACACCGCCCTGTACGACGGCACCGCCTCGGACGGCGAGCAGG
CGCTCTACATGAGCATGCCCTGCCCCTGACCGACGCCGACCAACACCGCCGGTCCGACGCGGCCCGACGG
GTCCGAGGCCTCGGAGATCTGGGCCCATGCGGCCGCAACAACTACCTCGACTTTGGCTGGGACACTTTCA
GTGAGGACAAGAAGCTTCAGAAGCGTGCTATCGAACTCAACCAGGGACGTGCGGCACAAATGGGCATCCT
TGCTCTCATGGTGCACGAACAGTTGGGAGTCTCTATCCTTCCTTAAAAATTTAATTTTCATTAGTTGCAG
TCACTCCGCTTTGGTTTGGCGCGCCTCGAGCAACAGGGTACAACCAATGATTTATAACCTTACTTTGGGG
AACCTTATTATGCTAATGATTGATGCACTTGATGCAATTTTTCCGAGAATAAATAATATTAGTCTTTGAT
CATTATTCCTTCCAACTTAAGTGTACTACGTACATGAGGGTATTTTTTGAGGTTGGGAAATTATTATAAT
ATAAAAAGATGCCCTCCCCCCTATAATCCCCCCTCCCATTCATTCCCCTTATATTATGGTTAAAATCTAG
AAAAATAAAAAAATACTATTTACCTTTTATTAATAGCCGCATATTTCTCTTATCAAGCTATACAAGCATA
TTTCACACTATGTGAAATACCCGTTTGTAGAACGGGTATTTTGAGGTCCGATTTAAGCCGTTTGTAGAAC
GGATATTTCACACTATGTGAAATACCCGTTTGTAGAACGGGTATTTTGAGGTCCGATTTAAGCCGTTTGT
AGAACGGATATTTCACACTATGTGAAATACCCGTTTGTAGAACGGGTATTTTGAGGCCCAATTTAAGCCG
TTTGTAGAACGGGTATTTTGAGGTCCAATTTAAGCCGTTTGTAGAACGGATATTTCACACTATGTGAAAT
ACCCGTTCGTAGAACGGGTATTATGAGGTCCGATTTAAGCCGTTTGTAGAACGGATATTTCACACTATGT
GTTAGTTTTTGTGCGGCTGGTAATAAAAGGTAAATAGTATTTTTTTATTTTTCTAGATTTTAACCATAAT
ATAAGGGGAATGAATGGGAGGGGGGATTATAGGGGGGAGGGCATCTTTTTATATTATAATAATTCCCCAA
CCTCAAAAAATATCCTCATGTACGTAGTACACTTAAGTTGAAAGGAATAATAATATAAATAACGATCAAA
GACTAATATTACTTATTCTCAAAAATTTTTTTTTAGGTATACTGACAACTAAAGCGATAAACTAATTATT
AGATTATCTGGTTAAAGTTAGTACTCTTTTTGATAGTAACACTGTGCAAGTGACAGCCGTACAACGAACT
TCCATTCTATGTCAAAAAAGAGCAATTGGTCCGCTCGTTAGGCTCATGTCCTAAAGGTTGTAGGTTCGAG
TCCTACTTTTGACAGTTTTAAGATACTACATTTTATTATTTACAGTCAAGACTTAACGTTTTAATCTCAA
GTTTTTTAAATCACAATCAACATATTGTCAAAAAGCTTGTAGCTCAGCTGGTTAGAGCATACGCCTGATA
AGCGTAAGGTCAGTAGTTCAAGTCTACTTAAGCTTATTTATTTTTGTTTTTAACCTGAAATCTATGATCT
CAAGAGTGCCTTAAAATAGACAGACTTAAATACTTAATAACTAGTGGGAATTCCTAGTAATGTCTTATTT
AATTAAAGTATTTAAATTAATTATTTAAATACTTTTTATCTAATTTCGAACTTTGCACTAAAAGGAGTAT
GCCTATACTTGCTGTACAAAAAAATCTAAATTATTAAAAACTATGTTAAGTACCCCCTTAGAACAATTTC
AAATTATTTTATTATTTTCTATTAAATTGTTTTGCTTTGATTTTTCAATTACTAATTTAGTATTAGTAAA
TATGTTAGTTTTAATTTTTTTTGCTGCTATTGTTTATTTTTTTAGCTCAAATTTTAATTACTTAAATGAA
ACTAGTTTTTTTTTTATTCCAAATGCATGACAAGTGTTAGTTGAAACTTTATATGAAGCTTCGTTACAAT
TGTTATTCGACAATATTAACAAAGATGGAGAAAAATATTTTCCATTTATTTCTGTTATTTTTACTTTTGT
TTTATTTAGTAATTTAATTGGACTAATCCCATATAGTTTCACAACAACAAGTCATCTTATTGTTACTTTT
ACTTTATCTTTTTCTATCTTTATTGGTATAAATATAATTTGTATCCAAAGACATAAATTCCATATGATGT
CGTTATTCATTCCATCAAATACTTCTTTTGGTTTAGCATTGTTGTTAGTTCCTATCGAGCTTATATCATA
TATTTTTAGACCCATTAGTTTAGGTGTTCGACTATTTGCAAATTTAATGGCAGGACACACATTATTAAAA
GTGATTGTTGGCTTTTCTTGGAGTATGTTGTTATTAGAAGATTTATTGGCAGTTTTTCATGTTTTACCTT
TATTAATTTTAGTACTATTAATGGGCTTAGAATTAGGTGTTGCTTTAATTCAAGCCTATGTTTTTACTAT
TTTAACTTGTATTTATCTTAACGACGCTATTAATTTACATTAAAAAGCGATGTTAAGATTTTGGCGAATA
TAACTCAGTTAGGTTAGAGTATTAGGTTGTGATCCTAAATGTCATGGGTTCGAATCCCATTATCCGCCTT
TATATTGAATCTTTTTTAACACATTAAATGGATACCTCAACGTTAAAATCACAAAGAACGTTTATAAAAC
GAAATATTATAACGAGTAAATTTGCGTAGAATTATAATTTTTCTAATCGGAAAAGAGTTTTGAAGAATTT
AAACAAATTTTAAAATTATTAAAATTTTTTTTAAACTAGTGAACTGAATCATCTAAGTAACTAGAAAAAA
AATCAACCGAGAAACCGTTAGTAGTGGCGAACAAAAGCGGTATAGACTATTTTTAAAACGAATAAAAAAT
TTGTTTAAAATTAAATGCCAAAGAAGGTAACATAATCTAGCATGTAGCCCTGTAAAATAAGTTTTAGATT
TTAAAAATATAAAGTAAAATGGTACACGTCATGTATTATTTTAATATTGGGGTCCCACCCTCAAAGTCTA
AAAAATTTTAACGATTGATAGCGAATAAGTACCGTAAGGGAAAGGTGAAAAAGTATTTTTGAATTTGAAA
AGAACTTGAAATTTAATGTTTATAATCAGTTGTAGCTTATTTTAAAAGTGACAGCGTTCCTTTTGCATAA
TGAATCAATGAGTTTATATCAATGGCAAGCTTAAACTGTTATAAGTGTAGGCTAAAAAAAATTAAGTTTT
AAATTGCAAAAAATAAAAAAAATAAAATATGCTTATTCAAACATTGTTTTGATAATCAAAAAAAATTTTA
TTCTCAGTCTTTGATATAAGACCCGAAACTAAGTGATCTAACCATGAACAGGCTGAATTTAAAGCGGTAA
CGCTTATTGGAGGGCCGAACTCGTGTATGTAGAAAAATACTGAGATGATTTGTGGTTAGGGGTGAAAGGC
CAATCAAACTTAGAGATAGCTGGTTTTCTGCGAAATCTATTTAAGTAGAGCGTTTAAAATTCTTTGTTTT
AAGGTAGAGCACTCGATAAATAAAGGGGACGTAAAGTTTTACTGCATTTAATGAAACTCCGAATATAAAA
GTAAAAGATTTTAAGCAGACAGACTATGAGTGCTAAGATTCATAGTCAAAAGGGAAACAGCCCAGATTAT
TTGTTAAGGCCCTCAAAAATAATTAAGTGAAAAAGAAAGTAAAAAAATTTTAACAATCTATAGGTAGGCT
TGGAAGCAGCCATCCTTTAAAGAAAGCGTAACAGCTCACTGGTTTAGTTTTTTAGCATCGAAAATGTACA
GGGACTAAAATTATTTGCCGAAACAATAAATTTAAATCAGTTTAGATTTAAATGGTAGCAGAACGTTTTG
TAAATTTAAGAAAATTTATAGTTATATAAATTGGAAAAATCAAAAATGAAAATATTGATATGAGTAGCGA
AAAACAGTGTGACTATTAAGCATTGGTCACCTTAAGTTCAAGGTTTTTAAGGAAAGGCTAATCCTCCTTA
AGTTAATCGGTCCCTAAGATGACAACGAAAGTTATAGTTGATGGGTAATAATTTTTTTTTATTATATTTT
AAAGTGACAAAATATAAATTTAATTTTTAATTTTGATTTTAATTAAAAGTTTTTTAATATTTTCGAGAAA
CAGCTTAAAATAATACCGTACCGTAAACCGACACAGGTGAACAAATTTAGTAAATTAAGGTGCTTGAGTT
AATTGTACCAAAGGAACTCGGCAAAATGACTCCGTAACTTCGGGATAAGGAGTAGCTTTTCTAGGTTAAA
CCCTTAAAAAGCTGGCACAAAATCGAGGACAGCGACTGTTTAATAAAAACACAGGTCTCTGCGAATTTGA
AAAAAGAAGTATAGAGACTGACGCCTGCCCGGTGCTGCAAGATTAAGAGAAAAAGTTTTGGCTTTGACTT
TAACTCCCAGTAAACGGCGGCTGTAACTCTGACGGTCCAAAGGTAGCGAAATTCCTTGGCATTTAATTGG
TGTCCTGCATGAATGGCGTAACGACTGTCCTACTGTCTCTGGTACAATCTCAGTGAAATTGAAATGTCTG
TGAAGATGCAGACTACTTGCGGCTAGACGGAAAGACCCTGTGCACCTTTACTATAGTTATGAATTGTAAT
AAATTTTTTTTTGTGTAGAATATGTGGTAAGTTTTTATTAGACCGTAACGTAAGTTATCTGTTTAAACAT
CAATGAAATACCACTCTTAAAAATTTTTGTTACTCATGATTTCAAAACAGTTCATAATGGGTAGTTTGAC
TGGGGCGGTCGCCTCCTAAAGAGTAACGGAGGCGTACGAAGGTAAGCTCAAATTGAAAAAACTCAATTGA
AGAGCATAATAGTATATTGCTTGCTTGACTGAAAGATTGACAAATCGAACAGGGACGAAAGTCGGTTATA
GTGATCCGGTGATTCTGAGTGGAAAAGATCATCGCTCAACGGATAAAAGGTACGCCAGGGATAACAGGCT
AATCAATCTTTAGAGACCCTATCGATGGATTGGTTTGGCACCTCGATGTTGGATTATCGCATCCTGGAGC
TGTAAGTGGTTCCAAGGGTTTGGCTGTTCGCCAAGAAAGGCGGTACATGATCTGAGTTTAGAACGTTGTA
AAACAGTTTGGTCCCTATCTACCGTAAGTGTTAAAAATTGAAAGGAGTAAACCCTAGTACGAGAGGACCG
GGAAAAGTGAATCTCTGGTAAATCGATTGTTATAGTAATAGCATTGTCGAGTAGCTATATTCATAATAGA
TAATTGTTGAAAGCATTTAAACAAGAAACTAACCTTGAAAATAATTTTTAAAAAGCCGTAATAGATTATT
ACGTAATAGGCTTAATGTGTACGAATTGTAAAATTTTTAGCTAATAAGTACTAAAATCTAAATTGTGTAA
GATTCTATTTAATTTTTTCAAATAAAAAATTAAAAGTCAATTACTTTAAATTGACAAACACTATTTGTTT
TAAAGAACAATAAAAATACGTAAGATTTAATGTTAAGTAAATTTAAAATTTTATAAATTATTTTAAATCT
CTAGAAATGAGTTTGATCCTGGCTCAGGGTGAACGCTAATAATATGCTTTACACATGCGAGTTGAACGAG
AATTTTTTTCGTAGCGAACGGGTGAGGAACGCGCAAATCTATTTATATCTACCTTTTAATTTAAGATAAA
CTATACCTATTAACAGTTTTAACTGTTTTTAGGGTAAAATTATTTTTAATTTGTAGTAATATTAAATAAA
CATATAAAGATTATTTGATAATCGTTAAAAGATGAGTTTGTGTAAGATTAGGTTGTTGGTAGAAATAATA
GTTTACCAAGCCTTTGATCTTTAGTTGGTCTGAGAGGACGTTCAACCACACTGGAACTGAGACAAGGTCC
AGGCTAATTTTTTGGCCAGCAGTGAGGAATATTGGACAATGAACGAAAGTTTGATCCAGCAATATTATGT
GAATGATAGACGGCTAATTTTTGGTTGTAAAGTTCTTTCGTTAAAAATGATAATGACGTTATTTAAAGAA
GTTTTAGTCCCGGCTAATCTCGTGCCAGCAGCCGCGGTAATACGGGAGGGGCAAGCGTTATCCGAAATTA
CTGGGCGTAAAGAGTCCGTAGATTGTAATATAAGTTATATGTTAAAATTTAAAGCTTAACTTTAAAAAAA
TATACAATACTGTTTTACTTGAGTTTTATATGGAAGAGTAGAATTTCATGTTAAGGAGTAAATTCTAAAA
ATACATGAAGGAATATCATTAGCGAAGGCGACTCTTTAGTACAAACTGACATTGAGGGACGAAAGTGTAG
GGAGCAAACAGGATTAGATACCCTGGTAGTCTACACTGTAAATTCTGAGTGCTGTAATTTAAAATAAAAA
TTTTAGATTTTTTAAGCTAACGCCATAAGCATTCCGCCTGAGGAGTACGATCGCAAGATTGGAACTCAAA
GGAATTGACGGGAGCCTACAACGAGTGGTGGAGCATGTGGTTTAATGCGATAATCCGCGCAAAACCTTAC
CAACCCTTGACATATTAAAAAATAATTTTAATTGACAAAAATTGTTTTGCTATTAGTTAAAAACTAATAT
ATTTTTACTACAGGTGTTGCACGACTGTCGTCAGTTCGTGTCGTGAGATGTTTGGTTCATTCCTTTAAAC
GAGCGTAACTCTTATTTTTAAAAATTTACTTCTGATTTTTGATTTTTATCAAAAATCCTGCTTTAAAAAG
ACTGTTTGTTAAAAAATACTTTAAAGGAAGGTGAGAATTAAGTCAAGTCACTGTGGCCCTTATGGGTTGG
GCTACACACGTGCTACAATGAAAATGACAAAAAGTAACAAAAAAATTTTAGTTAATCTTTAAAAATTTTC
TTAGTTCGGATTGTAAGCTGCAACTCGTTTACATGAAGATGGAATCACAAGTAATCGCAAATCAGAACGT
TGCGGTGAATACGTACCTTGGCTTTGTACACACCGCCCGTCACATGCAGAAAGTTAGTTTTACTTGAAAA
TTAGTTTTTTTGATTTTTGATGTTAAAAATCAAAAAAACTAATTCATTGAAAAATTAACAATTTGAATGA
AGTCGTAACAAGGTAGCTGTACGGGAACGTGTAGCTGGAACAAGTGAAATAGTTCAGTTGGTTAGAACGT
TGGAATCATAATCCAAATGTCGGGGGTTCAAATCCCTCTTTCATTACTAAAATATTTAAATCTTATGATA
GTTAATTTATTTTTTTATTTCTTTTCTTTTGTATTAATAACAAGTTCTTTAATGACTGTTTTTAGTCAAA
ATTCAATATATTCTGTTTTATTTTTAGTTTTAAGTTTCGTTTCTTCATCTAGTATCTTATTTTTATTAGA
ATGTGAATATGTTTCACTAATTTTTATCATTATTTATGTGGGTGCTATTGCTGTTTTATTTTTGTTCGTA
GTGATGATGTTAGATATAAAAACAATTTCTTTAGTAAAAGATTCTTTAAAGTATTTTCCCTTTGGAAGCT
TTATAGGTATTGCTTTTTTAATTGAAATTTTATTAGTGGTTCCTAGTACTTTTGAAGCTATAAATCCTTA
CAACATTAGTTTTTTATGTAATTTTCATTTAGACTGATTTAATAAATTAGATTATTTTACTGAGATTATA
TCAGTAGGTCATTTATTATATACTGACTATCTTATACAATTTTTGCTTTCAGGTAACATTTTATTATTGG
CAACAATTGGCCCAGTTACTTTAGTTTTAATTAGATCTATTAAGACTACTAAAAAACAAATTACTTTTAA
GCAACTTTCACGTACTTATAATTCTGTTTTATATATTTAATTTATTTCATAAATTTATATACGCTAATTT
TTAAACTTTTTAACGCTCTAAAAGCGTTTTTAAAAGTTAGTAATTTCACCAGTATAGAATCAAGTTTGTT
TGAGCTAATAAGAATATGATTTTTATAATACAATGTGACAGCCCGGCACTTTGGCAAACTTATTTACCTG
ACCCTGCTAGTATTACTATGGAAGGTATTTTAATCTTTAACAAACATTTACTGTTTTTATTGACTGTAAT
CGTTTTGTTTGTTGGTTGGTTATTGTTTTATACTATATATTATTTCATAGAATATAACAATAAATTTAGT
TCGAAATTTGTTCACTCAAAAGAATTAGAAATCGTATGGACATCTATTCCAGCTTTAATACTTTTAATTT
TATCGACTCCTTCTTTCACTCTATTGTATGCTATGGATGAAATTTCAGAGCCTGAATTAACTTTAAAAAT
TTTAGGTCACCAATGGTTTTGAAGTTATGAAATTTCGGAATTTAATTCTTGTCAAAAGCAAGAGCAAAGT
CTGAAATATGTTTGTTATATGATGGTTTTAGATGGATTACCTACAACTAAACAAGGTTATTTTCGACTAT
TAGAAACTAATAAAAGAGTTATTTTACCAACTAACACGCATCTACGACTTTTAGTAAGTGCTGCTGATGT
ATTACATAGTTGAACAGTACCATCATTTGGTTTAAAAGTAGATGCTTGCCCAGGTCGATTAAACCAAGTA
AATTTATTCATCAAACGTATTGGCGTTTTTTTCGGCCAGTGTAGTGAAATTTGTGGTGTAAACCATGGTT
TTATGCCAATAGTTATCGTTTCATTACCAACTGTGCAATTTCACCATTATATAATGACTAAACTAGAATT
GAATTAAGTTTATCGTTTAGTTTTATAATAATATTTTAAGATTTTTTACCAAATTCATTGTATTTTCTAG
GTTAAAAATCCTAGACTATAAGATGTATATCAAATTTAATTTTTTTTTTATCAATACTTTAGAAAATTCT
ATTCAATCGAGAGAACTATATTCCACTCTTTTTTCGGAGACTTTATTAAAAAATGAAAGATAAAATTCGT
TTTAAGTATTTAAAAACAAGACACAGTTGGCATTTAGTAGACCCTAGTCCTTGGCCATTGGTTGCATCTT
TAGGTGCTTTTTTCATGACTTCAGGAACTGTGTTATATATGAATAAATTTTTAGGAGGAGGCCAATTAGC
TTTAGTTGGTTTTTTTGTTCTTCTATATGTAATGTATACTTGATGGCGAGATATCATACGAGAAGCTACT
TTTGAAGATCAACACACTGTTTCAGTTCAACGAGGTCTAAGATTAGGAATGATTTTATTTATCGTTTCAG
AAGTGATGTTTTTCTTTGCATTTTTTTGAGCTTTTTTTCATTCTAGTTTATCACCAGTTTTTAATTTAGG
AGGAGTATGGCCTCCAGAAGCAATACAAACAATTCAAACTTCAGGAATTCCTTTAACCAACACTTTTTTT
CTTTTAAGTTCTGGAGCTACCGTTACTTGAGCTCATCATGCTATAATAGTAAGAGCAAAAAAACAAGCAA
TTATTGGATTACTGTTTACTATATTTCTTGCAACAATTTTTACATTGTTACAGGGAATGGAATACGTAGA
GGCACCGTTTAATATTAATGACAGTGTTTTTGGTTCTTGCTTTTATATGGCTACGGGTTTTCATGGGTTT
CACGTTTTTATCGGTACTTGTTGTTTAATTGTTTCTCTTTTAAGAATTGTTTATAATCACTTTACTTCAA
CACATCATTTCGGTTTTGAGTCTGCAGCATGGTATTGGCATTTTGTTGATGTTGTTTGGCTATTTTTATT
TATTACTGTGTATTGGTGAGGAGGTATTCATTAATTATATAGCATAGTTAATATTTTATTGTTTATTAGG
TTTTTTGAACTTAAGTTAATATACAGAGGTAATTAACTCAATTGGTAGAGTGTTTCGCTTACAACGAAAA
AGTTAACGGTTCAAGCCCGTTATTGCCTTTTTACTATTTGTTTTTCAGAAAGTTTATAAGAAAGAAAAAT
ACTAAAAATAAGTAATTAAAAAAAACATTAATTCGTACGTTTTTTAGGAAAATAGTTCAGTTGGTAGAAC
AGTGGTTTTCAAAACCAAAGGTCAAGAGTTCAAATCCCTTTTTTCCTGTAATTATTTTTTTCATCCTATA
GCAAATGCTGAAGCTTCATTTTTAATCAGTCTAATAGGATGTAGATACGGTTTTCAAGCTTTTTTATTCA
TGTAAGCTAAAAAAATTTCAATTTATAAATGTTAATATTTAAAGAAATACAACTTTTACCTGAAATTTTT
TTAGGTATTTCTATAATTTATTTGATTATCCATGGAACTTTTATATCAGTTAATAACAAATATTTATTAA
TTCAAAATTCTGTATTATATTTAAGTGTTTTAATTATCAGTTTGTTTTGTTTTTTATTAATAAATAATAC
TATAGAGTGTAACGACTTTCAAATTTTCAACAATACTATTATTATTGATTACTTAGGAAGCTTTTCTAAA
ATCTTAATTGCTATAGTATCCATTTTTTGTTTTTTGATGATTCAACGGTATTTAACTGTACAAAAAATCA
ATTACTTTGAATACAGTGTATTGATTCTATTTGCTTTATTAGGTATTTTTTTCATTTGCTCTTCAAACGA
TTTGATTACTGCGTACCTAGCAATCGAATTACAAAGTTTATCTTTTTATATAATGGCAGCACTAAAAAAA
GATTCTGCATTCTCTGTAGATGCCGGTTTAAAGTATTTTATTTTAGGCGCTTTTTCATCCAGTTTGTTTC
TATTTGGCTCTTCTATTTTGTATGGGGTAAGTGGAACTACTAATTTTGAAGATTTAAAAAACCTATTTTT
TTGAGTATATTCAAGTTATGATTGCACACAGGATGCTAGTGATTATACTTTTGTCAAAGATGTTTTTATA
AATGGAGGTTTAATTCAATTTGCTTTGTCATTTATCTTTGTAAGTCTTTTGTTCAAATTAGCAATAGCTC
CTTTTCATTTATGATCTATTGACGTGTATGAGGGTTCTCCTTCTAGCTCCACCTTTTTTTTTGCAGTCGT
TCCTAAATTAGCTATCTTCATTTTGCTGGTTAGAATTTTTTACTCAAGTTTCTTCGAATATACTGCTAAA
TGGCGATATTATATCGTTATTTTAGCTGTGTTAACAATAGTGGTTGGTTCTTTCGCGGGGTTAGAGCAGA
AAAAATTAAAAAGTCTTTTAGCATATAGTTCAATTAGTCATATGGGTTATACGTTAATTGCTTTCAGTAC
AGGAACTTTTGAAGGCTTGCAAATGTTATTTTGTTATCTTTTCTTGTATATGATTGCAGGTTTATGTATT
TGATCTATTTTTTTAATGCTGCAATTGAAATATAAATATGTTAAAAAACAAAATAAAGATTTAGCTGATT
TAAGTTCACTAAGCAAATCTAACAATATTTTAGCTTTATTCTTCAGTACTGTTTTACTATCTATTGCAGG
ACTTCCTCCAATGGTTGGGTTTTTAGTTAAAATTGGTATTTTTTTAGTATCAATTGAGGTATCTATGTAT
TTTGTTTCAATTGTTAGTATTCTATGTAGCGTAATTTCTACGTTTTATTATATTCGAATAGTGAAAATTA
TGTTTTTCGAAAATTCTACAGCAGGTAAATTATATCAGCCAATTAAGTCACATATTTCAATAGTCATAGT
TTGTTTATTTTATTTTTTACTTTTTTTATTTATAAATCCAACGTTAATTTATTTATTTTCATATAAAATA
ACTTTACTTTTAACTATGACAATGATGTAAGTTTATAGTTGAAAAAAGGTATTAAAAGGCTGAATAACAT
AATTTGGTTAATGTATTAGATTGCAAATCTTTTAATATCGGTTCAAGTCCGGTTTTAGCCTTTATTTTTA
GCATTTTTAGCTCAGTCGGATAGAGCAACAGCCTTCTAAGCTGATGGACATAGGTTCAAGTCCTATAAAA
TGTTAATGTTAGATTTTTTTTTATTAAATGTTACAAATTTATTAATTCTTATTTTAGTATTGCCTTTAAT
TGGAACTTTTTTGTTGTTATTTGTGCCTTCTTCAAATCATTCAGCATTGAAAGCTATAGCTTTAAACACC
TCTTGTTTTTTATACGTAATTTCTTTATTTTTATGGGTATTTTTTAACAAATCTATAGGTTCTTTCCAAT
TTGTAAGTAAATTATTGTGAATTCCTTTTTTAAATCTTAATTTTAGTTTAGGTATTGACGGCATTTCATT
ATTTTTCATTCTTTTGACTACACTATTAATTTTTTTATGTATATTGATAAGTTGAAATAGTGTTAAAACA
AATATAAAGGAATTTTTGATTGCTTTTTTAGTAATGGAATTTTTTTTAATTGGAGTTTTTTCGATTTTAG
ATTTATTATTGTTTTATATTTACTTTGAAAGTGTATTGATTCCAATGTATTTAATCGTGGGTATTTGAGG
GTCTAGAGAAAGAAAAATTAGAGCAGCTTATTTTTTTTTTCTATATACGCTATTAGGTTCTGTGCTGATG
TTGTTGTCGATTTTATATATTTATTATCAAGTAGGAACTACTGATTATGAAGTGTTATTAACTTTTATTT
TTTCGAAAACGGAACAAAAATTTTTATGACTTTCTTTTTTTGGGTCTTTTGCTACTAAGGTTCCTATGGT
ACCTGTTCACTTATGGTTGCCAGAAGCTCACGTAGAAGCTCCTACTGCAGGCTCTGTTATTTTAGCCGGA
GTGCTATTAAAACTAGGAACTTATGGTTTTTTACGTTTCTCATTCCCATTATTTCCAGAAGCGTCTTTTT
ATTTTGCTCCGATCGTATACTTATTGTCTGTTGTTGGTATTGTGTATACGTCTTTTACCGCTATTCGTCA
AACTGATTTTAAACGAATCATTGCCTATACTTCAGTAGCACATATGAACCTTGTAATGGTAGGTCTTTTT
AGTTTTAACACGATTGGTTTAGAAGGAGCTATTTTACAAAGTTTAAGTCATGGTTTCGTTGCCAGTGCAT
TATTTTTAATTATTGGAGTCGTTTACGAAAGACACCATACTAGAATGGTTAAATATTATGGAGGTTTAGT
TCACGTAATGCCTTTATACACTTTTATTTTCTTATTCTTCACGATGTCAAATATTGGTTTGCCGGGAACG
GGCAGTTTTGTAGGAGAGTTCTTGATTTTAGTAGGCTCTTTTAAAACCAATACCAGCGCTACTTTTATTA
GTGCTACGGGTATGATTATTGGTGGCTGTTACTCATTATGGTTATTTAATAGAATTTCATACGGTAACTT
AAAAACCCAATACCTTAAAGATTATATTGATATCAACAAACGAGAATTTTTTATTTTTTTACCACTGATT
TTTGGAACTATTGCAATTGGGCTATACCCAGAAATCTTTTTAAATTCAATGCATATGAGTGTTAATATGT
TAGTTGAAATTACTCACATCTATACATTATAAATGGTATATATTTTAGAAACCGAGCTGCCAGAAGACAA
ATCAATCTATTTTTCTTTAACGAAAGTTTTTGGAATCGGCAAATTTCAGTCACTTTTGATTTGTAAAAGA
TTAGGACTATCATCTAATTGTAAGTTATCTAAGTTAACATCAGATCAAACAATAAAATTAGTTAAATCTA
TAGAAAATGCAAATTTAGTTATTAACAGTAATTTAAGAAAATCTAAAACTATCTTACTTAAAAAACTAAT
TCAAATTAAAACATATAAAGGAATTCGTAGATTGCGTGGTTTACCCGTTAGAGGTCAACGGACTCATACT
AATGCTAAAACAGCTTCTCGAACCCGTTAAAAATTTAAAATCTCAAATGTCCTAGGAATTTTCCTATAAT
TTGTAGTTAAAATACAGGCAAATTCTTTTAAGTAGTTGTTCATAAACTTCAGGAGAAACTTTTTCAAAGA
TTCTATTTTAACTATTGCGTACAAATATCACAAAGTTTATGTTTATTATTTTATCTATTTATTCCAAAAA
TTCAAATTCATTAACAAATTTTTTAAGATTTTTTTATAAACTTAAAACAAATAAAACCTTGAAAATAAAG
TTTTTTTCTGTGCAATCACCAAAGAATACGAAATTTTCTTTTTTCTCGGTGTTACAATCACCTCATGTAA
ATAAAAAGTCTCAAGAACAATTTGAATATCACATGTACTGCAAACAGTTAAAAGTTCATGTGTCTCAATT
GGAAAAATTTTTATTTATTTGAAAAATTGTTAAAACTAGATTATTTTTTGATATCAAAATAGAAACACAT
TTTTTGTTAAATAACAAGTTATATAATTATAGTTTGCTTACTAAGACAGATTATGACAAGTTTATATATA
AGTTTTTTAAAAAAAAAATCTGTTATTTACCAAAAGCATGTAAGTGAAACTTTTTAAACTATCAACAAAA
GAATCAGCTAAGTTTGACTAATTTAACAGGGCAAACATTTCTGAAATTATTAGATATTCACGGTGAGATT
TTACTAAAAAATCGTTTCAAGTTTAAAACTGATTCTGGTTATTTTAATACAGTCAGTGATAGCCGTATGC
TTGGGAATATATAAGATGATTTTAATGCAAAAAAAGTTAACCATTTCCATATAAATTATTTAAAACAAAG
ATAACGGTTTAGATAGCTCAGTCGGTAGAGCAAAGGACTGAAAATCCTTGTGTCGGCAGTTCAAGCCTGT
CTCTAAACATATTAACACTTTTTTATGAAAAACACTTTATGAAATATATCAGCTGATTTAAAAAACAGCC
AGATTTCTCGAAGAAATTTTATGTATCAACAAAAAACAAAACTAATTATTGCTTTTTTAGATATTCTTTG
GGATGAAGGTTTTATATTAGGCTACAAAATTTATAGCGCAGATTCAAACATATTAAAAATTTTTTTGAAA
TATAAAAATGGAAACCCTGTCATAAATTCAGTAAAACCGATTTCTAAGCCTAGTCAACAAATTTATTATT
CTGTGTCACAGTTATGAAAACTTGATTCAAAAAAAAATCTTATAATATTAACTACCTCAAAAGGCTTAAT
GACAGTTAATGAATGCAAGCGAGCTCAAATAGGCGGGAAACCTTTATTCATAATTAGATAAAAATGAATT
ATATTACAAAAAGACACATAATTAAAATCCCAACAGATATTTCGGTATATTATTGTATTACTAATCATAT
TGTTATTTTTGAAAACTCCTTTATTCGAAAAGTATTACGACTAAAAACGAGATTAATTTTTGAAAACGAC
AAAAAAATACTTAAAATAACCCGAGAGTCATTATCTAGCATTTCAAATAACGAAAAAAAAAAATTAAAAG
CCATACAGGCAACTCAAGTCGCTTTAATCAAACAAATGCTTTTAGAAACTTCACTTTTTTCTTGTAAAAA
ACTTAATCTTATTGGCGTAGGGTTTAGGGTGTCAGTTTTAAACGTATTGGATTTTAACCTTTTATATTTT
AAGTTAGGTTATAGCCATGCTATTTATTTTAAGGTTCCAAAAGGTTTAAAGGTTTTTTGTCTTAAGTCCA
ATAAATTGTTTATAATAGGAAATTCTTATTTGTTTGTAACTCAAATCGCTGCATTAATTAGGTCGTATAA
AGCCCCGGAACCTTACAAAGGAAAAGGTATACTTTATGCGTCGGAAAAAGTAGTATTAAAAGAAGGTAAA
AAAGTATAATAATGAAAGTTAACTTAATTAAAACTCGAAACTACAAATTATTTAAATATAATTTATTAAA
ATTGCAAATTTATTCAAACGAATCCTCTTTCAATATCTCCACTTTTTCAAATAACGTGTTAGAACAAATA
GAGGCTTATTTAAAACAAGTATTAAAAATTATTTTCGAATACCATATGTACCAGTTCAAAATTTTATTTA
TAGGCTTTCCTGTAGTATCAAAATTAAAACAAATGAGACTTATGCATTTTACGAATCATGATTTTATTTC
AGAAAAATCGTGAATTAGTGGTATTTTTCGGAACCGGTTTTCGATATTAACTTATTTAACGTTAATACAA
TCACAAAATTTTTCAAAAAATTTAAAGCTTCTACTATCGGTTAAAACAAAACCACATTTGGTAGTAGTTT
TTAACCAAAAAGTAGAGACTAATGTAATCAATGAGTTTTATAAGGCAGGAATTCCTATTCTATCTTTTAA
TTGCAAACCTTTGAATATGCCTAAAATAACTTATAAAACTTTAGGAAATTTTAAGTTTGTCGAGACAAAC
TTAAGAACAGCTTACTTTTTTTTATTTTATTCAATACTAAAAAGACCCCCGTTAACAAAAAAAAGACAGT
TTGAGCGCAAGCCAATTAAATTTGATTATTAAATCAAAACTATTCAACTATATTTTTAATAAAGATGAAG
TTGTAAATATAAAGATCATCAAGAAAATAGTTATGAAAACTTATCATCATATATTTCAAGAATTTTTAAA
CTATAAATGACAATATCTTATAATTGACGAGTTAACTATATTCATGAATCGTGCCCGCAGTATTTCATTA
ATGAAAATAATGAATTTTTGAACCACTACATCGATTACCGGCCTGTTCTGGCAGAGCTTAGGTCAAATCC
CGCAATTGATTCTTATAACCACTACATCGAATACCAGCCTGTTCTGGCAGAGCTTCAGACAAATCACACA
ATTGATTTAGCCAAGCAATCTTTAGCTTCAATTGGTAAGAACGTTGGTGAACGAGATACTTTTATTTCTA
TGAAAGCAACTGAATATATTTATCCTTACGAAGTGCAAGAAATGAATTGAATTGCAAAAAGGTTAGGTAC
TATTGAGCCCAGCCAAATAACGCCAGATATAATCAAGAACTCGGACTTTATAGAACAGAGTATTGGGTCT
CAAGTACGGGATCTTAAAATCGGAACAATATGAGGATACGAAGAAGAGTTTTATCATCTAACGTATCATA
TGGGAAAATGTTTGCAAGATCTTACATGTTATCAATTGGATATTTTGCAACAAATTGCGGACAGTAACGA
AATGTTCGCGTTATTAACATTAGAACCAATATTTCTAACAAAAATTGGTGTCACTATTGTATTAAAAAAT
TGAATCGTTTTACATGCTCCAGGAATGTTCAATTTTGTTTTAAACAAAGTTTACCAACTTAATCCTATTA
TAGAAGATAAGATAAATCGACAACTTACAGAATGTCCATTTTTTAACGTAGGGCCGGATGAAATTGTTGA
TAGTAATACTAAGTCGAACCTTAAGAAAATTTTAAATTTGCCGAAACAAGCTTAAGAACAGCTTACTTTT
TTATTTTATTCAATACTAAAAAGACCCCCGTTAACAAAAAAAAGACAGTTTGAGCGCAAGCCAATTAAAT
TTGATTATTAAATCAAAACTATTCAACTATATTTTTAATAAAGATGAAGTTGTAAATATAAAGATCATCA
AGAAAATAGTTATGAAAACTTATCATCATATATTTCAAAAATTTTTAAAGAATTAAACGATATCAAAGCA
GAAAAAGTAACTAACAATGCAACAAACAAAGAAATATCAAATAAGTTTACAACAGCTATTGACAATTCTT
AAATTACAAATGACACTTATCGAAGAATATTATCTCATGAAAAGAAAACTCATAAAAGATTTAAAGTAAA
AGTTATATTTCTATAATTTTAACTCAACAAAATGTTACAGTTATGCTTTTTGGGTATTGTTTCTAAAATA
TTTATGCATTTTACAAAAAACCGGCGTAATAAGCCATTATATAAAAAATTCTTGCCGTTGAAAAAAAAGA
TCCAAAACAATGATAAGTTTATGAAATTTAATAAACAAAAATGGCAAAAATTCCAACATTTAATATCTAA
ATTTAAAAGAAAAAGATTTTATGATCCTATTTCATACTTTCTATTTAATTTCAAAAATTTTTTTAGCAAA
AAATTTAAATATAATTTGCAGAATAAACAAAGACTAAGCCTTTTCTACGGTAACCTGAGAAAAAGTTATT
TGAAAAAATTGGTAAAAGAGTCTTTAAAAGAGTCTAAACATATAAATTCACAAGCAACTGTTTTGCTTAT
TGAAAAGTTAGAAACTCGGTTAGATACTATATTATACCGTACACATTTTTGCCACAGCTTTAGAAGCGCA
AAGCAATTGATATCTCACCAAAAAATCTATGTGAATAATAAGATTGTTAAACATAATTTTCATGCTTTGA
AAAAAGGTGATATAATCACTTTAGATAAAAGTATTACAAATTTTGTCGCATCAAACATTTTAAAATCGGA
AATGTGGCCAATACCTCCTAAACATTTTTATATAAACTATAGAACATTACAAATATTAATAATAGAAGAT
ATCAAATACAGTAACTGCTTTTCATACTATCCTTTTTGAATTGATTTCAACTCTTTTATTAGATTTTATG
AAAAATAAATAAATAAATAAGTCCTCAAAACCGTCTTCAGTAGCTCAAGGGTAGAGCGAGTGGCTGTTAA
CTACTAGGCTGTTGGTTCAAATCCAACCTGAAGAGAAAACTTAGTTTAAAGTTAAATTGGAAATAATCGG
GCTCGAACCGATAACTTTATGCTTGCAAAGCATACACTCTACCAATTGAGTTATATTCCCTTTTCAAGTT
ATTGCATAAACAGTTTGTAGCTGTTATTGATTAATTTTTTGTTGTTTGTTAAATCTAGATTTGTAGTTGA
AATTGATTTTGTATTTTTTATTATTTTTTTAGTTCTAAATTTTTTCACTTCTATAAAATTTGGTATAACA
GTGTTAATACTAAAATAATAAAAAAAAGATAAGGTTATTAAAAGTCCGAATACTTGTGCACCTAGTGTTA
AAATATCAAATTGTGGAATAAAGTAAAGCTCGTTTGGTGAAATTGGTAGACACGTCAGACTTAAAATCTG
ATTTTTATATAAAAAGTATCGGTTCAAGTCCGATAACGAGTAATTTTACCGTGATGCCAAAATGATGAAA
TTGGTAGACATACTAGGTTTAGGTTCTAGTTCTTTTTATAAAAGAGTAAGGGTTCAAGTCCCTTTTTTGG
TAAACTATCAAAACAAATGCCTACTATTAATCAATTATGCCGGAGTAAAAGAAAAAAAAAGCAAATACGT
AATAAAGTACCTGCATTAAACAATTGCCCACAAAAAAAAGGAGTGTGCATTAAAGTCTTTTTAAGGACCC
CTAAAAAACCAAACTCAGCATTGAGAAAATTGGCTAGACTTCGGTTAACTAATAATAAAAAAATAATGGC
TTATATACCTGGTGAAGGTCATAACTTACAAGAGTATTCAACAGTTATAATAAGAGGTGGTCGTTTTAAA
GATTTGCCTGGTATTAAATATCATTTAGTACGAGGTAAATTAGATTTTAACGGGCTAAAAGGAAGAAAAA
CTTCACGTTCAAAATATGGCACAAAAAAAACTAGTAAACAATAAATCATGAATAGAAAAATAATCAATCA
ATTATTGCTAAATGGTAAAGTAACTATTTCTGAAAAAATTTGAATTAAAAGTGTTAAGTTTTTTTATAAA
TCATTTACCAAAAACTATAAGAAATTTATTAATAGAGCATTAATAAATATGGCGCCTTTGCTTAAAGTAA
AACAATTGAAACAAAAAAGAAAACGTTCTCGTTTAAAAGAGTTTCCTTACATAGTGAAAGATAAAAATCG
AATATCGTTAGCTTTAAAATTTTTTTTAACTAAAAAAAAATAAAGCTGATGTAAAAATTCATAAAAAACT
TTTAACTGAGTTACTCTCTTCAGCTAAAAATATGGGAACAAACGTAACTAAAAAAAAAGCTTGTATGAGT
ATGCTTTTGTAAAAAAAAAATATTTTTACTATAGGTGATTCTAATAATAGTGCCGATTGTGTACGTTTAA
TAGGACTTGAACCTATAATCTTTGGGACCGAAATCCAACGCTCTATCCAATTGAGCTATAAACGCAAAAA
AATGATTCAACAACAAACAATTTTAAAAGTAGCAGATAATTCAGGTGCTAAAACCGTAAAATGTATCAAA
GTTCTGAATGGCTTTAATAGACGTTTCGCTGTTTTAGGAGATATTATAATAGTATCAATTAAAAAACTTC
GTAATAAGGCACGATCAACATCTAAAGTACAAAAAGGTGAAGTTCATAAGGCTGTTATAATTCGAACTAA
AAAAAAAACAATAAAAAAAGATGGAACTGTTGTCTTTTTCCAATCCAATGTAGTAAGTTTAATAAGCAAG
CAAGGAAAACCTATTGCTTCCCGTATCATGGGACCTATACCTAAAATTTTGAAAAAAAAGAAAAACCTCA
AGCTCGCAACCCTTTCATCAGGCTTTATATAATAGCACACTAATATGTTTTTTTTTAACTCATATCTTAA
CAACGTCGTTAAGCACGACTTAATAAATAAATTTTTTTATACTAATTTAAAACAAATTCCTAAATTAGAA
ACAATTGTATTGAATTTTGGGTACCAAAATTCAAACTTCAAACACCTCATTTCAGGTCTGCTAGCCTTAG
AACTTCTTTCATCAAAAAAAAGCAGGCTGACAAGATCTAAACATTTAAACGTATTTTTAAAAATTAAAAA
AGGAAATCCTGTTGGATGTAAGATAGTTTTAAAAAAAACTACAATGCACGTTTTTTATCTAAAATTGATA
ACTTCTGTTTTTCCAAAAATTAAGCATAATAAAACAGCACAATCTCAACAAAATGTTAAATCAGTCAAAT
CAATTTCAATCATAATAAAAAACCCTTTGCTATTTTTAGAACTTGAAAGTCAGTATCAATTTTTTAAAGA
CATACCAAAACTGGATATCACAATACTTACCGATTCTAAATCTCAAAATGAGATTTTTTTTTTACTCAAA
TCAGTTAAATTTTTCATATAGATTTATTATCAATTGCTGCAAATGTAACTCAATTTGGTAGAGTATAATC
TTGCCAAGATTAAAGATGAGGGTTCGAATCCCTTCTTTTGCTTTGATAGGATAAGTGGTCGAGTGGTTTA
AGGCGTTAGTTTTGAAAACTATTGTATTGAAAAATACCGTGGGTTCGAATCCTACCTTATCCTAAAGAAT
TTTATATTATTTAAACTAAAAATGATTATATTAATAATTTGTACTGTATTAAAGATTCTTGCTATTGTTG
TTCCTTTACTAATCTCTGTTGCATATTTTACTATAGCAGAAAGAAAAATTATGGGTATTATACAAAGAAG
AAAAGGTCCCAACGTGATAGGTTTTTTAGGTTTACTACAACCATTAGCCGATGGATTGAAATTATTTGTT
AAGGAAACTATTTTTCCTAGTAATTCTAATCTCGTTATCTTTTTAATTGCCCCTATGTTAACGTTTATTC
TAAGTCTGATCGGTTGGGCTGTTTTACCATTATCAAAGCAGATAGTTTTATCAGATCTAAATGTTGGGGT
TTTATATTTATTTGCAACTTCTTCATTAAGTGTTTATGGCATCATAATGGCAGGTTGGTCAAGCAACTCA
AAATACCCGTTTTTAGGTGCATTGCGTTCTGCGGCTCAAATGATTTCTTATGAAGTTTCTATAGGGTTTA
TCATAATTAATGTATGTATTTGTGCAGGTTCTTTTAATCTAAGTTCGATAGTACTAGCTCAACAAAACGT
TTGGTTTATCGTACCGTTATTACCTATGTTTATTATTTTTTGTGTATCAATGCTTGCTGAAACCAATCGA
CATCCTTTTGACCTACCTGAAGCTGAGGCTGAATTAGTTTCTGGTTATAATGTTGAGTACTCAGCAATGA
CTTTTGCTTTATTTTTTTTGGGCGAATATGCAAACATGCTCTTAATGAGCGCTTTTGTCTCCATATTATT
TTTAGGCGGTTGATTGCCTTTCATTGATATATTTCCATTCAACGTATTTCCAGGTAGTTTATGATTTAGT
GTAAAAATTGCACTAGGTGTAGTTTTTTTTATAGTTACACGAGCTACATTACCTCGGTATAGGTACGATC
AATTAATGTACATTGGTTGAAAAACTTTCCTTCCGTTGTCTCTAGGATATTTATTATTTTCAGTAGGTAT
ATTGATTAGTTTTAACTGACTACCTACTTAAAATTTGTAAGCTCCAGTTTTAATATTATGTGAATTATAA
ATAGTTCATATACTACTATAATACAAATGCTAGTTATTAATTGATAAACGACTTCAGGAGGTGTGACACA
GGTCGCGAACAAAAAAAAAGCAAAATATAAAATTTTTCTAAGTTTTTTGATTATTAACAGATTTGTTTTA
AATAAGTCTAAAAAAATAAAAAACAAAACTATTATTTGGTATATTAAATAGCACAAATAATAAATTGATT
TATAAAAAATCAGATATTCGTTTAATTTAGCTTCGAAATAAAACGCTAAGCCTTGAAAAGATAAAAAGTT
TTGAAATTTTGAGAAAAAAAACCAGCTAGCTGGGAAAATCCAAATATTTAACAATAAAATAAATATCATT
CAACAAATTATTACAATGGTTAAAACGTTTTTTAAGTAAATATATTCAAATTTATAAAGACCTGTAGATA
TAAAAATGAATATTTGATAACATACGAATATAACTCCCACTTGATTAGTTATGAAGTAAGTTAAATGGAC
GTAGGTCATAAAAACTTCAGTCACGTTGATTGTTAGGAAATAAAAGGAATCGCTACTACCATAACTTGAA
CTTAATCTAATAAAAACGTATAGTAAAGTTTCCTTGAAATAGTAACAGTTCGCCACCATAAAGCATCAAG
CAATTAAAGAAAAAAAAATACGGTACTTAATTTCTAATAAGTATTTATAAATCATAAATTTTTTAGATTA
GATACTTTCTAGGGAAATAGTTCAGTTGGTAGAGCAATGGTTTCCAAAACCAAAGGTCAGGGGTTCAAGT
CCCTTTTTTCCTGAAGTTATTTTTTTTTTAGATTTTTATAAATTTTGCTGTTTTTAACTATATTATGAAA
ACTTTTTGTTATTTTTGAAAAATCACTAAATAATAAAATTGCTACTAAAAAAGCAATAATAAGTTGGCTT
ATACTTATATTTCTCATAGAATCAAAAATTAATTTTTAATAAACTCAGGCTTATAGTTTAGAGGTAGAAC
GTACCGCTCATAACGGTTTCGTCGTAGGTTCGATTCCTACTAAGCCTAAATAATAATCAATGGATTTTAA
TTTAAAAACCTATAAACGTTTAAAGATTGAACATTATTTTAAAGCAATAAATTTTTTTTTTTTCTTTCAT
GGAACTTCTTTAAATAGTGAAAATTGAGTTAAAATTGAACAAGTTTTAACTGACCAAGATATAAAATACT
TTAGAATTTATAACACTTTACGTAACTATAACGGTCCTAAGGTAGCGAACGTTGCAGGCCATGCTGTCCA
GGCAGGTAGATGACGACCATCAGGGACAGCTTCAAGGATCGCTCGCGGCTCTTACCAGCCTAACTTCGAT
CATTGGACCGCTGATCGTCACGGCGATTTATGCCGCCTCGGCGAGCACATGGAACGGGTTGGCATGGATT
GTAGGCGCCGCCCTATACCTTGTCTGCCTCCCCGCGTTGCGTCGCGGTGCATGGAGCCGGGCCACCTCGA
CCTGAATGGAAGCCGGCGGCACCTCGCTAACGGATTCACCACTCCAAGAATTGGAGCCAATCAATTCTTG
CGGAGAACTGTGAATGCGCAAACCAACCCTTGGCAGAACATATCCATCGCGTCCGCCATCTCCAGCAGCC
GCACGCGGCGCATCGGGGGGGGGGGGGGTTTCAATTCATCATTTTTTTTTTATTCTTTTTTTTGATTTCG
GTTTCCTTGAAATTTTTTTGATTCGGTAATCTCCGAACAGAAGGAAGAACGAAGGAAGGAGCACAGACTT
AGATTGGTATATATACGCATATGTAGTGTTGAAGAAACATGAAATTGCCCAGTATTCTTAACCCAACTGC
ACAGAACAAAAACCTGCAGGAAACGAAGATAAATCATGTCGAAAGCTACATATAAGGAACGTGCTGCTAC
TCATCCTAGTCCTGTTGCTGCCAAGCTATTTAATATCATGCACGAAAAGCAAACAAACTTGTGTGCTTCA
TTGGATGTTCGTACCACCAAGGAATTACTGGAGTTAGTTGAAGCATTAGGTCCCAAAATTTGTTTACTAA
AAACACATGTGGATATCTTGACTGATTTTTCCATGGAGGGCACAGTTAAGCCGCTAAAGGCATTATCCGC
CAAGTACAATTTTTTACTCTTCGAAGACAGAAAATTTGCTGACATTGGTAATACAGTCAAATTGCAGTAC
TCTGCGGGTGTATACAGAATAGCAGAATGGGCAGACATTACGAATGCACACGGTGTGGTGGGCCCAGGTA
TTGTTAGCGGTTTGAAGCAGGCGGCGGAAGAAGTAACAAAGGAACCTAGAGGCCTTTTGATGTTAGCAGA
ATTGTCATGCAAGGGCTCCCTAGCTACTGGAGAATATACTAAGGGTACTGTTGACATTGCGAAGAGCGAC
AAAGATTTTGTTATCGGCTTTATTGCTCAAAGAGACATGGGTGGAAGAGATGAAGGTTACGATTGGTTGA
TTATGACACCCGGTGTGGGTTTAGATGACAAGGGAGACGCATTGGGTCAACAGTATAGAACCGTGGATGA
TGTGGTCTCTACAGGATCTGACATTATTATTGTTGGAAGAGGACTATTTGCAAAGGGAAGGGATGCTAAG
GTAGAGGGTGAACGTTACAGAAAAGCAGGCTGGGAAGCATATTTGAGAAGATGCGGCCAGCAAAACTAAA
AAACTGTATTATAAGTAAATGCATGTATACTAAACTCACAAATTAGAGCTTCAATTTAATTATATCAGTT
ATTACCCGGCCGGGAATCTCGGTCGTAATGATTTTTATAATGACGAAAAAAAAAAAAATTGGAAAGAAAA
CCCCCCCCCCCCGCAGCGTTGGGTCCTGGCCACGGGTGCGCATGATCGTGCTCCTGTCGTTGAGGACCCG
ACTAGGCTGGCGGGGTTGCCTTACTGGTTAGCAGAATGAATCACCGATACGCGAGCGAACGTGAAGCGAC
TGCTGCTGCAAAACGTCTGCGACCTGAGCAACAACATGAATGGTCTTCGGTTTCCGTGTTTCGTAAAGTC
TGGAAACGCGGAAGTCAGCGCCCTGCACCATTATGTTCCGGATCTGCATCGCAGGATGCTGCTGGCTACC
CTGTGGAACACCTACATCTGTATTAACGAAGCGCTGGCATTGACCCTGAGTGATTTTTCTCTGGTCCCGC
CGCATCCATACCGCCAGTTGTTTACCCTCACAACGTTCCAGTAACCGGGCATGTTCATCATCAGTAACCC
GTATCGTGAGCATCCTCTCTCGTTTCATCGAGTTACGCTAGGGATAACAGGGTAATATAGATGGTCAAAA
CTTTAAACGACTCAGTATTTAAACATTTAACTAGTTTGGTACATGGTCCTATTATATTATTGAATACTAA
CAATTCTAAATTAACTTTAAAAAAATTAGAAGAAGTTAACCCATTAATTAGTTTATTATGTTTAAAAATA
AATAATAAAATTTACTCTAAAAAACAAATAAAGAATTTAAAAAAGCTCTCATATACTGAAAATGTTTATA
CTCTTTATAAATCGCTACAAACTTTTATAAAAATGCCTTACTGCAAATTGAAAAAAAAAAAATTAATTTC
GAAATAATGTGATTTGAACACATGACTTCCTGTTCCCAAAACAGGCACGCTACCAGACTGCGTTATATTT
CGTTGAAGGAAGTAGGATTCGAACCTACGACAAGATAAACTTAACAGATTTACAATCTGCCACTTTCAAC
CACTCAGTCATTCCTTCTATAATTTTTTCGTTCGCGTACGAATTTTAATTCGTTTCTTTTTTTTTAACCT
GCAACCATTATGTGGCTGGTAATTATAACTTGTCATTAATTTTATAAAAGTTTTTTGTTTTAATCGTTTA
AAAATATATGATTGATGATTAAAAAATAAATTATTAAAATGTAAGGCAACAGGTTTAGTTTTAAAAATTT
TAGATTTTATCAATAAAGCTCTTAAAATTGTAATTATTGCTTTAGGTTGTTTAATTTTTTGTTTTTTTTG
CAAGTTAAACATTCCTGCCGAATAAAATAATTTTGGGTTACCCTTGATATTATTTACATTTATGAAGGTG
TTTGTTGGGGACAGATTAATGTTGATGACATAACTAATTAATTTTTGTCGATTAATAAAAGAAAAATAAA
TATATGAAATAAAATAGTTTGTTTTTGCTTTAATAGTCTGAAACTTAGTAAAAAGGAATACCAGCAACCA
TCCTAAATAAAAAGAAAATGTTTCTTTTTTTATGAATTTTAAAATTTGTATTTTATGAAATAAACACTGA
ATATAATTCTGAGTAATTAAGTTTGGTGAAAATAATGACTTATTTGCTATTTTTAATAAGAGCATGAATT
TTAAAAATAATTTATATGAATTTAATGAAAAATAAATTTACTTCGTTAACCCAAAAAACTTTAATAAATT
TATCAAAGAAAAAATTAAACAAAATTCCTTTGATAAAAAAAATGATTCAAGGTCAAAAAAACAAAGCAGG
GAAAAATGATTCTGGAAAAATTACAGTATACCATAAAGGCGGCGGGCATAAAAAAAAATATAGAAAAATT
AATTTTTTAAGGAATGAAGACTCGATAGGTATTATAACTAGCTTAGAATACGATCCTTACCGTACTGCTT
TTATAGCTTCTGTATATGATTTTCTAAACTCTGATTACTTCTATATAGTTGCTCCTAAAAACTTAACTAT
TGGTGATATCGTAAAATCGGGCTTCAATGCTGAAATTAAAGTGGGTCATTCTCTAACCTTAATGAAAATC
CCTGTTGGAAGTTTTATTCACAATATATCGCTAAAAAACAATAAAAAAGCTCAATTAAGCCGTTCTGCCG
GAACTAGCTCACAGTTAATAGAAAAAACTTCTAAGTATTGTAGAATTGTTCTAAGTTCAGGTGAGCATAA
ATTCCTCTCTTCTACCTGCCATGCAACAATCGGAACAGTATCCAATGAGTTTTCGTTTTTTAAGAAGATC
AATAAAGCCGGTCGAAACCGGTGGTTAAATGTAAGACCAACTGTTAGAGGAGTTGCTATGAATCCTATCG
ACCATCCTCACGGAGGCGGGGAAGGGAAATCTTCAGGAGGCCGATCTTCAGTAACTCCTTGAGGCAAACC
TACCAAAAATGGTAAGACAAGAAAAAAAAGATCTAAATTTTTAAAATCTTAAAAAATGAGCAGAGTTAAA
TGAAAGGGACCATATGTTACAAATAACTTATTGAAAAAAATTACGAATTCATTTTTAGAAAATAAAAATG
AAATTAAAACAGTTTCTAGAGACTCTGTGATTTTGCCAAAATTTATAGGACTTAATTTACGAGTTTACAA
TGGAAAAACATTTATGGTTGTAAAAATCGCAGATGAAATGGTTAATTATAAATTAGGGGAGTTTGTTACT
ACACGAAAACAGTTTTCTTATAAAAAAAAAAGAAAAAATAAAAATGGGCCAAAAAGTAGATGCACGTATT
TTTCGACTAGGTGTTGGTAAAAAAAATTGAGAGCTGAAACATATTGAAAAAAATAATGAAGAATCTTCTT
TATATTTATATAAAACTTTAGAAATTCAGAAATATTTAAATCGATTTTTTAGTTTGTATAAAGTAAAAAT
CCATAATTGTAAAATCTTTTATTCAAATAATTCGTTACAGCTATTTATTTCTTTTTATATTACAGAAAAA
ACAATTTATATTATTAATAAAAATTTAACTAAATATCAAAAAAAACTTTCAATACGGTTTAAACGACCAT
GCATTCAAAAAAAAAATAAGAAAAGTATTCTATCTTACAAACCCAATTTGAAACAAACTATGATGTTACA
AGAATTTCAAGACATTTTATTAGAAAGTTTAACCATTTACACAAAAGGGAAAGTTAACATTTTCGTAACA
ATGCAAAACTTAAACAATCAAAAAAACTTGTCATACAATCGAATTAAGAACTGAAAAACTATTTTTAAAC
AATTGAAAAAATTCGTTCGAAATTCTTTTTTTAAAGAAGCTATAAATATTTTGTTTGTCAATATTACTAA
AAGAAAATCAGCAAAATTACTAGCAGAATTTATAAGTGATCAGTTCAAAATCAATCAACTAAAAACTGAC
CAAATGGCGATTTCCAGAAAAGACAACTATTTTTTAGGATTTTTAAAACAAACTATAAAATTGTTAATCA
ACGCTGAGGTTTCCGGTCTTACAGGTATCAAAATTGTGATTAAAGGGCGATTTAATAGGGCACCTAGAGC
TAAAAGTGTTACAATACAATTCGGAAAATTTTCCCTTCAATCATTTGACTCTAAAATTGATTATTTTCAA
TCAACTGCCTATACAATTAATGGTACTTTTGGCGTAAAGGTATGAATGCGTGAAAATTAAAATTAAAAAA
TTTATGTTCTTACAACCTAAAAAAACTAAATATAAAAAAATACAGAAAGGTAAACTATCCAAATTTAATT
TCCGATCGAACATATTACAATTTGGAAACATCGGATTAAAAGCAGCAAAAGCAACGACTCTTTCAGCCAG
GCAAATTGAAGCAGCACGACAAGCCATTGTAAGAAAACTGAGCCGAAAAGGAAAACTATGAATACGCGTT
TTTCCAAATATACCTATAACAGCAAAACCTACTGAAGTTAGAATGGGTAAGGGTAAGGGTGCTGTATCTC
ACTGAGGCGTTAAAATTAGTGCAGGTACAATTTTATTTGAACTATGTGGAGTTTCTAAAAACATTGCTAT
TACGGCTTTTAAAACTGGGGGCGCTAAATTACCTGTTAAAACAATAATTTCTTTATAATATATATAATAA
AACTATAAACAACAACAAAGACTTTAAAAACTTTAAGATTCGCTTAAAATTATACAATCTGATGGGACCT
TTAAAATTTTAAATTCTATTTTATAAAAGCTGCTTTGGAGCCACCGACAAAAATAAATACATTTATATTA
TATTTACATGTTATTACAAGCAGCTAAATTTGTAGGAGCTGGATTAGCTACTATTGGGCTAGCAGGAGCA
GGAGTAGGAATTGGTACCGTATTTGGTGCATTAGTGATTGGAGTTTCACGAAATCCTTCTTTAAAAGATG
AGTTATTCAAACTTGCTATCTTAGGTTTTGCACTAACCGAAGCCATTGCACTTTTTTCATTAATGATGGC
ATTCTTAATTCTTTTTGCGTTATAATTTTTCTTCACTAAAAGAATTAAAAGGGTATGTAGCTCAGTCGGC
AGAGCATTGGACTTTTAATCCACAGGTCTTGGGTTCGAATCCCAATGTACCCAGAATTTGATAATATATA
CATGATAATTTTGAATTTAAACTATATTTTAAATATTGTTATAACTTTATTTTTAATCGGAGTACTAGGA
CTTGTTCTGAATAGAAAAAATATATTAATAACATTAATGTCCATCGAACTTATGTTGTTAGCCATAAATT
TAAACTTTGTTGTTTTTTCTATCTATTTAGATGATATTACAGGTTATATATTTGTTTTATTTATATTAAC
TATTGCTGCAGCAGAGTCTGCAATAGGATTAGCTATTTTAACTATCTACTATAGATTAAAAAATACTATC
CGAATAGATAAAATTAAAAATATTAAAAGCTAAACGCTAAAACGGAAACGACAGGATTTGAACCAGCAAT
CTTCGACGTGACAAGTCGACGCTTTAACCATTTGAAGCTACGTTTCCTTTAAAAAGATCTGAATTTTTAA
AACTTTGAAATACTTCCATATAAATAATATAAAATTTAATTACGATTTAGAATTTAAAAATAATTCAAAT
ACTAACTTTTGAAAACAAAACACACCTCTTATTGAGTATTGTGAAACATTAGGAATTAATATACCACACT
ATTGTTATCATAAAGGTTTATCTATTTCAGGAAATTGCCGTATGTGCCTTGTAGAACTAAAAAACTCACC
TAAGCCTGTTGTTTCATGTGCAATGAATGCAAAATCTTGTTTAGCAAATGGTGATATTTATACAAACAGT
TCACTAGTGAAAAAAGCTCGCGAAAATGTTTTAGAATTTTTATTATTAAATCACCCTCTAGACTGTCCTA
TTTGTGACCAAGGTGGTGAATGCGACTTACAAGATCAATCCCTTTTTTTTGGGCTAACTAAAAAAAGATT
CTATAGCTTTAAACGGGTGGTTATGGATAAAAATATTGGACCTATTGTGAAAACAGTGATGACACGATGT
ATTCATTGTACGAGATGTGTGCGTTTCGCTGCTGAAATTGCAGGTGTCGAAGATATCGGAATGTTTGGAA
GAGGGTTACACAGTGAAATCGGAACCTACGTTGAAAAAATTTTTCAATCGGAATTGTCTGGCAATGTTAT
TGATCTGTGTCCTGTTGGTGCATTAACTTCAAAACCTTATCCTTTTATAAGCCGGAATTGGGAATTAAAA
AACGTGACATCAATTGATTACTCAGACGGTTTTGGAACTCCTGTTCAATTGGCCCTAAAAAACAATCAAA
TAATTAAAGTTTTACCTGGTTATGAAAAAGCAACATATAAAACAAATTGAATTTCTGATAAAACTCGATT
TTCGTTTGACGGGATGTTTTCTCCAGAAAAAATAGTATATAGTTTTATAGATAACAATAACAAAAAGTCA
TTTATAAGTTTATCTTGAAAAAAATTATTTAAAGAATTTTTTTGTACACTTTATTTTCAAAATCATTTGT
CCAAACATTTTTATCAACCACATCAAATAACAGTTTGTTTAGACAAAAATATAAGTCTAGAAGTCTTAAA
CTTACTAAATATTTTAAGTCACAAACATTCTTTTTTTAAACTAAGACAATCTGAAATACAAAATTTAAAT
GTTGATTTAGAACAAAACTATTTATTAAACTCAAGTTTAGATCACTCTAAAATACTATCATCAGATACTT
GCTTGTTAATAGGTATCAACCCACGTTATGAAGGATCTAAATTAAATTTAACACTTAGGTCACGATATTT
GAAAGGAAACTTTAAGATCCTTCATGTCGGATCTTTGTTTAATCTAACATTTTCTACTTATAATCTTAGC
AGTAATATTAAAATTTTAAAATCTTTAGTAGAAGGTAATAATTTATTTTGTCAGGAATTTGTAAACTCTT
CAAATCCTATTTTAATTTCAAACTCAGAAATATTTAAACGAAAAGATGCGTTTAGTTTAGTAAATATGTT
AAAGTCTTTAACAAAATATATTAATTTATATTCACAATCCAATGACCTAAATCAACTAAATATTTTGAAC
CCAACGTTGAATGATGCTGGATTCGCTAATCTTAATCACTTAAAAGCGGTTAAATATAAAGACTTTAGAA
ATTCTACAGGAATTTATTTCATAAATAATTCTTTTTCTACTTCTAATGTGAAAAAGTTGTTAAGTTTAAA
ACTATTAAATTTTTTTCAAAATTATAAGCCTGAAAACAAACTATTAATCACGCAAAATTCTACTCTAGAA
ACTAAAACAATAGCTTTATTAAAAAAAGGTTTTGATATAAGTAATCATATGCATTTACCTAACGCCATTT
TTTTTGAAACTGCCGGTACCTATATTAACACTGAAGGTACAGTTAATAAAGTAGCTAAAGTAGTGACTTC
ATCAGGACAAACGAAAAGCGACTGACAAATAATAAGAAAAATTCTTTCTTATTCTAAAAAGACTTTATTT
ATCTCAAATTTATTAAAAAATAACAAATTAACATATAATTGTAATACTACACATAACTTTAAAAATTATA
TAGGGTTCCAACATTATGCGGTATCTACCTTAAATAGTGTTGCATTTCAATTGTTTAAAAAAGTGGCGAA
GTATCCTTTAGATACCTTTAAATTTAAGTCTAAACGAAAAAAACTTTATAAATCGCAGCTAAGATTTTGA
CTAAATGATTTTTACGTAGATGGTAAAGATTTTAATAGTAAATACTCTTCTACAATGATTCAATGCTCAA
AACTTTCTAGACTAAATAATACCAATTTTAAATACTAAAAAATTTAAACATTTACCCACTTTCTAGTGAT
ATTCTTGGTATTTTAGAGGCTGATGTTTTAAAAAGTCGTCATAATTAATTTTTTTTGTCATTTTTTTGAA
GAGACTATCTAAAGTTATATTAGTATAATATTAACAACCCGTGATAAAATTACGAAAAAGTACTACCATA
CCGTCTAGTCGCTGACTTATAAAGATATCAGTATTTGTTGTGGTGGTGTTCTACTATTTCAAGCTAAATT
ATCCACTATAATCTTATGATTATTAAAATTTGCTTCGTGTTGTTGGAAAGGAAAACCTAAATTAAACTGT
TCTTCAAATGGGTCATATTCCTTGCTAAAGAGTTCTAATATGATACTATGCTCATATTTTGTTTTAGAGG
TGATAGCTACTCACCCTGTTTATTTTATTGGCATGTTTTTCACGCTTTTGTGGCGACATTGATTCGAAGT
TTTTCGAATCGCCTAGTCTATAGACTCTAAGAAACGTACTGAAAAGATACTTTTATCTACTATGTTTTTA
TGCACTTTAAGGGATGTAATTATCTTCAACGGGATTTGAACCCGTGTTATCGCCGTGAAAGGGCGAGGTC
CTAACCACTAGACGATGAAGACATTTAGACTTATATCTAAAATTAAAAACATATGTTGTTTTTTGGAATA
AAAGGATTTGAACCTTTGAATATTCGTACCAAAAACGAAGGCCTTACCAACTTGGCTATATTCCACAATA
AAATAAAAAATAATTTTAAACTGTTACTATCTTTAAAGAAAGGATGAGATTCGAACCCACGGTATAATAA
AAACTATACAAAGATTTAGCAGATCTTCACTTTAAACCTCTCAGTCACCTTTCTTAAAATAATAGCGTCA
GAAAAAAATATATTATAAAAAATTAATTAAAAAACGCCAAATTTTTATAAATTTCATACATGCAATAAAA
ACGATTAGATAGTTTAATTAATGTCTAATGCTCCAACACAGTAAATATAAATATACCCAATACCTAATTC
AAACATAAAATCAATCATGGATCAAAACCCGACAATATCTAATTGGCCTAATACATTTGTCCATGGAATT
AAAAACATAGTTTCAATATCAAAGACTATGAATAAAATAGCAACTAAATAAAATTTAACATCGAAGGTAT
GACGTGCATCTTCATAAGGCTCGAATCCACACTCATACGTAGATAACTTTTCAGTTTCTGGATTTTGAAC
TGCCAAAATATATGAAAGTGCGACTATAACAACAGATAATAAAACAGCAACAAATAAAAAAATCAAAATA
ACAGAATATTCGCTATAGAATAACGAGTTGTTTAAATGAAAATATTCATTGAAAAATAAAAGATCATTTG
AGTGAAAATAGTTCTTTAACAACAAAATAGATGAGGTCATTTTTAGTTTATTTTTTTACCAGGAAGATTT
TTTTAGCCCAGGGACGGAGCCAGATCTTGCCAATCGCAAAAAACTTAATCTTGAAAACTTTTTGAAAATT
CTATTGAATTTAGCTTTTCGATTCGTTAAAACACATCTATGAACAAATCGAGTTTTATTTTGACTTACTG
ATAGATTAGACAATTTAATTATTGCGTTTCATTTTGTAGTCAAAGGTAAATTTTCATTTTGAATTATGCT
CTTTAAAATATTGTAGCTTAATTCACGCTTATTGAAAAGTTTCCTAATATGTGAATCTTTTTGAATTTGG
TTTTTCATATTTATTTATGAAACTATTACCAAGGAGATAAAAACTTGAAAGTTCTGTATTCTTGACATAA
TTCAATAGATTCGTTTATTACTCTTTTTTCTGTTTCATTATATTTCATTTCAACAAAACCACTTAATGGA
AAATCTTTTCTAAGTGGATGTCCTTCAAAGCCATAATCTGTTAAAATACGCTTTAAATTTGAGTGGTTCT
TAAAAAAAACACCATACATATCTCAAATTTCACACTCATACCAGCCTGCTGTAAAATATAATTTATCACA
CGAATCTACCCCAAATAACTCATGAGTAAATGTTTTGACTCTAAGACGAATATTATAACGGATACTTAAT
AAATCATAAACTAATTTAAATCTATATTTGTTGTTAGGATAATCTACACCAGTAATACAAGTTAAAATAT
CAAATTGGTATGATACGTGGTATTTAAAAAATAATAAAATATCATATAATAAGTTTGGTTTTACAATTAT
TACTAAATCCTGGTTATAAAATTGAATTTTTTCAAGCGGACATAATTGAAATAAATCTTTAATACTTTTT
ACAATTAACTGTGAATTCATTTGTTAAATTTTTAAAAATTTGGTTACGATACTTTGTATAAAAAAAATTC
GAGGGATGGAAATTAGAAGAAGTCTTATTAAACGGGCTTATAGTTAAATTTTTTTTCAAGAAGTTATATT
TTTTATACGTTTTTAAATAAATAGAATGATCAAAATAAACACAACCGTTTGGTAGAACTTGCAATGTTTT
AAAAGATTTTAAACCAGAGCTCATCAAAATTTATCGATCAACTTCACCAAATACTATATCTTGAGTACCT
ATAATTGTAACAACGTCAGCAATTAAATGACCTTTCGACATAAAATCCAACGCTTGTAAATGATTAAATC
CTGGGGCTTTAATTTTACATCTATAAGGTCTATTAGTATTGTCAGAAATTAAGTATACTCCAAATTCTCC
TTTTGGGGCTTCAGTGCCAATATAAGTTTCGTTGCTAGGTATAATAACTCCTTGAGTGTACATCTTAAAA
TGATGAATTAATGCTTCCATAGACTGTTTCATTTCAACTCTAGTTGGTGGGGAAATCTTAAAATCATTTG
TTTTAACGTAACCAGCCGGCATTAAATTTAAACATTGTTCGATTATTTTCAACGATTCTTTCATTTCAAA
AACTCGAATTAGATATCGATCATAACAATCACCATTAGTACCAACAGGAATATCAAATTCAAGTTTTTCA
TACACTTCATAAGGCTGGCTTTTTCGTAAATCTCAGTTAATACCTGAACCACGTAACATAACCCCACTAA
AACCTCACTGGCATGCATCTTTAGCAGTTACAACACCAATATCAACCAACCGTTGCTTCCAAATTCTATT
TTCCGTTAGCATATCTTCCATTTCAGTTAGTCTTAATGTGAATTGTTCAATAAACATATAAATATCATCC
AATAAACCTTTTGGAATGTCAACTTGCAATCCTCCAGGCCTAAAATAAGCCGCATGCATTCGAGCACCTG
ATACTCGCTCGTAAAACTCCATAAGCTTTTCTCGTTCTTCAAATGCTCACAAAAAGGGTGTCATTGCGCC
TACATCCATAGCGTGACACCCAACAGCTAATAAATGATTTAAAATGCGAGTAATTTCAGCAAAAAGGACT
CTAATGTACTGTGCCCGTTCTGGAATTTTACAGTTAAAAAGTTTTTCAATAGCTAAACAATAGCTATGCT
CTTGCGCCATCATAGAAACATAATCTAAACGATCAAAATATGGTAACGCTTGAACATAATTTTTATATTC
AATTAACTTTTCTGTACCTCTATGTAATAAACCTATATGAGGATCTGCTCGATTTACTATTTCACCATTA
AGTTCTAATACTAATCGTAATACACCATGAGCCGCAGGATGTTGAGGACCAAAATTAATTGTAAAATTTT
TAATTTTTTTTAATAAATTCTTTTTTTTTACTGTCATTATTATTTTAAAACGTAATATAATAGATATTAC
TTCTTAGATACGTAAGATATCAACTTTGATTCAAGAATTCCGATAAGCGGGATTAAAACAATAAAAAATA
AGAAATAAAAAACTGTTGCCACTTGACCTACTACTACATAAACATCTTTAACAGGTTTTTGACCAATCCA
ACCTAATAATAAAAAATCAGCAACAAGTAACCAGTAAAAAATTTTAAAAATAGGTCTAAAAGTTGTACTT
CTAATTTCAGATGTATTGGTAAATGGGATTAAAAATAAAATAATAAGCGCTCCTCCCATAGCAGCAACAC
CACCAAGTTTATCAGGAATAGATCTTAAAATTGCGTAAAAAGGTAAAAAATATCATTCAGGGACAATATG
AGCCGGAGTTGACATAGGATCTGCAGGTATATAATTATCTGGGTGACCTAACGCATTTGGAAAATAGAAA
ACAAAAACGCCGAAAAAAGTTAAGAAACAAAAAAACGCAAAAAGATCTTTTACCACAAAATATGGATAAA
AAGGAATTTTATCTCCTTTACTATCGATTCCTAATGGATTATTCGATCCGTCTTTATGTAATAGTGCTAA
ATGCACTAAACTTAAAGCAGCGATTATAAACGGTAAAAAGAAATGTAAACTAAAAAATCTGTTTAACGTC
GCGTTGTTTACAGTAAATCCTCCTCATAGCCAATCAACAATAGATTGACCTACAACTGGAACTGCTGTCA
CTAAACTTGTAATAACAGTAGCTCCCCAAAAACTCATTTGACCTCAAGGTAAAACATATCCCATAAATGC
TGTTCCCATCATTAAAATAAAAATAAGAACACCTGAACATCAAAGTAATTGTCGTGGTTGCATGTATGAA
CCGTAGTAAAGTCCACGGAAAATGTGACAGTAAACTACAATGAAAAACATTGAAGCACCATTTGCATGGA
TATAACGAATTAACCAACCATTATTTACGTCTCGCATAATATGTTCAACGCTACTAAATGCTAGATCAAT
ATGTGGTGTATAATGCATAGCTAAAAAAATTCCAGATAAAATTTGAATAATTAAACAAATTCCAGCAGAA
GACCCAAAACTCCAAGCGTATGTCAGATTTAATGGACTTGGGTAATGTATTAAATGACTATCTAAAATAG
ATAATAAATAATTTTTACCCCATCTTATTGTTTTAGTAACAAAAGAAGACATAAAATTTGAGTTACCATA
CTCATTTGAATGTTTCGAGTTTATAAATTTGCCAAAAGTACTAAGTTTTAGGTCATAGCTTGGGTTCATA
AAGTTGTAACAGATTTAAACTATTA
