[The description below was written by a language model from this plasmid's Addgene catalogue record.]
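Description:
pTP-PCR C4 is a large multi-host shuttle plasmid of about 57.6 kb that carries a reduced copy of the Thalassiosira pseudonana mitochondrial genome cloned into the pAGE3.0 backbone. The backbone accounts for roughly 17.5 kb and the insert for about 40 kb. It is catalogued as a bacterial, yeast and diatom expression and synthetic biology vector, meaning the same molecule is meant to be maintained in Escherichia coli and Saccharomyces cerevisiae and to carry a marker usable in diatoms. In bacteria it is selected with chloramphenicol and kept at low copy number. It is propagated in the EPI300 strain, where arabinose induction can optionally raise the copy number, a behaviour typical of copy-control, BAC-like vectors suited to stabilising very large inserts. HIS3 provides auxotrophic selection in yeast, and nourseothricin resistance is the marker normally used in diatoms. The record includes no feature table, so the specific origins of replication, yeast maintenance elements and promoters are not stated.

The insert is the diatom's mitochondrial genome with its repeat region removed, along with minor additional mutations that the record attributes to the associated publication. The depositor notes that sequence discrepancies within the mitochondrial portion are of no functional concern for the plasmid, which is larger than is typically fully sequenced by the repository. The construct comes from work on cloning a whole algal organelle genome in yeast and E. coli. It serves as a stably propagated, host-portable copy of that genome, suitable as a starting point for organelle genome engineering and synthetic biology in diatoms.
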