Addgene plasmid #189621: pTP-PCR C4
Depositing lab: Bogumil Karas. Publication: Cloning of Thalassiosira pseudonana's Mitochondrial Genome in Saccharomyces cerevisiae and Escherichia coli. Cochrane RR, Brumwell SL, Shrestha A, Giguere DJ, Hamadache S, Gloor GB, Edgell DR, Karas BJ. Biology (Basel). 2020 Oct 26;9(11). pii: biology9110358. doi: 10.3390/biology9110358. PubMed 33114477.
Backbone
  Vector backbone: pAGE3.0
  Backbone manufacturer: Brumwell et al. 2019
  Backbone size w/o insert (bp): 17523
  Total vector size (bp): 57557
  Modifications to backbone: Inserted the T. pseudonana mitochondrial genome with repeat region removed into the backbone of pAGE3.0
  Vector type: Bacterial Expression, Yeast Expression, Synthetic Biology ; Diatom Expression
  Selectable markers: HIS3 ; Nourseothricin
Growth in bacteria
  Bacterial resistance: Chloramphenicol, 25 μg/mL
  Growth temperature: 37°C
  Growth strain: EPI300 (Epicentre)
  Growth instructions: Optional: Arabinose induction to high plasmid copy number.
  Copy number: Low Copy
Gene/Insert
  Gene/Insert name: Reduced Mitochondrial Genome of Thalassiosira pseudonana (alt names: T. pseudonana; Mitochondrial Genome)
  Species: T. pseudonana
  Insert size (bp): 40034
  Mutation: Repeat region removed, and minor additional mutations described in manuscript
  GenBank ID: NC_007405.1
Terms and licenses: Academic/Nonprofit Terms; Industry Terms: Not Available to Industry
Depositor comments: Please note this plasmid is larger than what is typically sequenced at Addgene. Discrepancies present in the mitochondrial genome sequence are not of any functional concern for the plasmid.
How to cite: pTP-PCR C4 was a gift from Bogumil Karas (Addgene plasmid # 189621 ; http://n2t.net/addgene:189621 ; RRID:Addgene_189621)
